# Supplementary material for: GCK-4 regulates apical actin organization and lumen formation in the C. elegans intestine
Source: bioRxiv preprint, doi:10.64898/2026.06.05.730387, version 1 (2026-06-08)
Supplement: File S1 - DNA sequence files [file 730387_file03.zip › File S1 - DNA sequence files/erm-1(mib10[T544A]) post editing.gb]

LOCUS       erm-1(mib9[T544D       11579 bp    DNA     linear   SYN 05-JUN-2026
DEFINITION  Unspliced + UTR + upstream + downstream (11579bp).
ACCESSION   .
VERSION     .
KEYWORDS    .
SOURCE      synthetic DNA construct
  ORGANISM  synthetic DNA construct
REFERENCE   1  (bases 1 to 11579)
  AUTHORS   .
  TITLE     Direct Submission
  JOURNAL   Exported Jun 5, 2026 from SnapGene 8.1.1
            https://www.snapgene.com
FEATURES             Location/Qualifiers
     source          1..11579
                     /mol_type="other DNA"
                     /organism="synthetic DNA construct"
     CDS             join(2097..2111,3087..3170,3412..3612,5287..5441,5764..5923,
                     5972..6154,6894..7073,7156..7503,8037..8142,8220..8386,
                     8915..9007)
                     /codon_start=1
                     /label=erm-1a
                     /translation="MSKKAINVRVTSMDSELEFAIQSSTTGKQLFDQVVKTIGLREIWY
                     FGLQYTDNKGFPTWLKLNKKVLSQDVKKDPTLVFKFRAKFYPEDVAEEIIQDVTMRLFY
                     LQVKDGILSDEIYCPPETSVLLASYAMQAKYGDYVPETHVAGCLTADRLLPQRVLGQFK
                     LNSEEWERRIMTWWADHRATTREQAMLEYLKIAQDLEMYGVNYFEIRNKKGTDLYLGVD
                     ALGLNIYDKADRLSPKVGFPWSEIRNISFNDKKFVIKPIDKKAHDFVFYAPRLRINKRI
                     LALCMGNHELYMRRRKPDTIEVQQMKQQAREDRALKIAEQEKLTREMSAREEAEQRQRD
                     AEKRMAQMQEDMERARLELAEAHNTIHSLEAQLKQLQLAKQALEQKEYELRELTAQLQS
                     EKAMSDGERRHLRDQVDAREREVFSMREEVERQTTVTRQLQTQIHSQQHTQHYSNSHHV
                     SNGHAHDETATDDEDNGATELTNDADQNVPQHELERVTAAEKNIQIKNKLDMLTRELDS
                     VKDQNAVTDYDVLHMENKKAGRDKYKALRQIRGGNTKRRIDQYENM"
     primer_bind     8850..8874
                     /label=spES_027 erm-1 F
     primer_bind     8888..9001
                     /label=Primer 1
     primer_bind     complement(9182..9203)
                     /label=spES_028 erm-1 R
ORIGIN
        1 attttctcgc acctggcttt cgagattttt aatttattgc agctggagaa tatggaaata
       61 tgcgaggttt tctggaaatt ttggaactaa aaacataaca atttaatttc tccaaagccc
      121 agggaaaaaa gtttttttga caaaaaaaac agcccagaat tgataactat ttttcaatat
      181 ttctgcttta aaatatattt tttaaattat attttctgta ttgcagctga tctattaatt
      241 tatagattag tagattatct gcaatgcata aaactaataa gttagattct attgatgttc
      301 ttcttttctg aaaatatctg aagtgtcatc ttccgcctac tacacacaat ccatcgtcac
      361 ctagtcatac agcaaacatt tccaaacttt tattacaacg ttcgtttcgt tcgtttcttc
      421 agaaatcaaa cctgaatcgt actgtgttgt ctgtttttag cagtttacaa agttgagtta
      481 aatctcttag aacttgttga acattctttt ttcttcttta atgctacaca gactgagaaa
      541 attctgtaaa atcttacttt ttcatgaaag tcaattgact tttgaatcaa gtcaactatt
      601 cctcttttgc tcaactgaga tcctgaaagc tttccataac ctcagaattg ttgtgctccg
      661 tctgtaaaac gttattcttt cacatttgca tatttcttcc tatcactttg caataatact
      721 ctgtcaatgt gtgagagaga aaggtgtctc actgacacat acaaacgaca cattcaaact
      781 tatttacata gtactgtatt catattttat atatattcaa atgcagttga gaatagagaa
      841 taaacctttc atttcttctt gttgtactcg gttcgtagtt tcagatcatt ttgatcgaac
      901 cgcttttttc tgtgaacaag tattttccaa taggtgtttt tttgctgttt tcattctcct
      961 tacggaagtt tttatattga atctttactt tccttatttt tccagttaat ttttcaaaat
     1021 tatcaaaaat ttagcgaatt gtctcgaact tcttggaatt ttttccgtac tgttctaata
     1081 cggtatccag ctgaaaattt aagccagttt gtgtgcttta ttggcttttt ccatcaaatt
     1141 ttttgttgtc atgttatctc aacatttttc aaaattagtg ttaaaatatc gaaaaattac
     1201 ttgattcgtc tgaaaataaa cttcaattta gctaaaacat ttaagaaagc ttttaaaaat
     1261 ggcctgaaaa ttgccagtat ccgattatcg aattatcaga ttttttgtct aacaatttgc
     1321 aactttccca ccgattttga gcatttcttc aaatgtttca gctaaaaata tgtttcattt
     1381 ccagataaat cgagtgattt tcgatatttt gacactaatt tttagtgaaa aacgttggaa
     1441 caacatagcc caataatttt gtagaattgc cggaaataat agccctgtac ctgtaaatca
     1501 aaatcaatat tcccacctgt gacacatatt tttctgaata attttttgat tcatgaaact
     1561 ttttctttaa aataattaaa gcattaaaaa aaactcaaac tcgccaaaac tcccaagaaa
     1621 ctgtccaggc acccgagaat cgcgccaacg ccctgctggc gcgattctcg tgcagtggca
     1681 aatcgcagaa cgcgccaaaa acggatccga acgggtttga atcagacgat gactcatttt
     1741 ttattgtttt tcgagtttta ttgatttttt ttaatcgcca aatgtataaa tccccctaaa
     1801 atatacacaa ttttccatgt gtcactttga attttcggat aaatgattga aaaattagat
     1861 ttctctattc aaaatttaaa attcataacc ttgaactcat ttgtttcgtt ttcttcgctc
     1921 cgttttctga tttctcatga atttttgaaa tctctgttca ttcgaattct attttcacat
     1981 cttattttac tttcttgcag aaaaaagtga cgaagatttt cggtggaaaa gtttcgtgaa
     2041 ttctcaccgc tcaccccaat ccatcttcga ctcggacatc aaaaagagct aaaataatgt
     2101 cgaaaaaagc ggtaagtttg aaaaatgtag cttcaaataa tttaaaactt ttacggccaa
     2161 ataaaaaaaa acactgttta aatttgcgat tttcttattt ctttcggaaa aaatgccgcc
     2221 attaattaaa aacaaatgga aaaaatttga aactgtgaaa tgttgaatat ttcggaaatt
     2281 atgttctgtt cagcacgact tctgccgatt tttttaaaaa ataagaatct atcgatctaa
     2341 aaatatactc tgtattttat ttttcactta taagactata aagaggcata tttctgcaaa
     2401 atggactcat ttttgaggtt ttgttgaaat tttcgaaaat agagggtttc aataccattt
     2461 tgcataaatg cgcctctttt taaacatata agtgggaaat aaaatacaaa acatatattt
     2521 tttacaaaat taatttaaaa aattttagaa aacaattcag atttttacgc ttacgaagta
     2581 gagccgcgaa caattttgaa ctcgaaataa actcaaaatt gatgatattt gaaatatcat
     2641 ttcattcttt ttttttctgc cgaaacttct atgaagaaat gcgcacatgt atgtgtgcaa
     2701 accgacaaat aggcggagcc tgtacaaaaa cgggcggtct atagttcttc tcactccgtt
     2761 tttgtgctgt atacagggag agagagtgac aactcatatc atttagtttt agataagaat
     2821 tttaaattct caagtttcac tctttttttt attttgaatt tctgattttc atgcaagatt
     2881 tcttatatca ttttactgaa aaattttaag ctaacctctt catatcaatt ggtccagcag
     2941 ttcaaacttg tggaacacaa aatagaaaaa tggttgcggc cggcgatgta aattgttaat
     3001 tgaaaaaatt ttttttagaa atttaagaaa aaatataacg aaaaatcgat tttatttttg
     3061 cctaatccaa ctatttcttg tttcagatca atgtgcgtgt cacctcgatg gactcggagc
     3121 tcgagttcgc tattcagtcg agcaccacag gaaagcaact ttttgatcag gttagatgat
     3181 tttgttttat tatatttaaa aagtactttt tttattaaat tggagaatgg ataaatttta
     3241 ataattcaaa aaaaaaatca gaattttctg aaacattaaa ttttcactaa ccattagaaa
     3301 ttttaaatca aaacgattta aatttgaaaa aaataatcca aaatttccag ctcttgaaat
     3361 tgagtttcga attttccagc aatattaatt ccttcatttt aatttttgca ggttgtcaaa
     3421 accattggtc tccgcgagat ctggtatttt ggacttcagt acactgacaa caagggattc
     3481 ccaacatggc tgaaattgaa caagaaagtc ttgtctcagg acgttaagaa ggacccgact
     3541 cttgttttca aattccgcgc caaattctat ccggaagatg tggccgagga gattatccag
     3601 gatgtcacta tggtatgttt gacacctttt tttaaatatt taattttttg gaaaaaaaaa
     3661 actgtaaatt ttccattacc tctggccaat atttgatttt tagttgtaat tctcactttt
     3721 cgcttttctg acattctctg gcgactctct tgatttcctg tgctatttct gatttgtaac
     3781 tgataagtag agaatgcccg tgccatttat gcatgtaatg caatgttggc aagcaatagg
     3841 aaataacttt ggagtatatt caagaataga aaaaaagggg aaaattttgg taaggaatac
     3901 atttctgtgg ttttagagta ccttcttaca agctggcctg cttaaaaaga ccccaaaacg
     3961 accaaatttc aaaatgaaat ttctcaaaaa atgcccgaaa atgaattaaa gcagtgaaaa
     4021 ttctgaaaaa aatccgatat tttttctgtt aaaaaaatcc gatatttttg ctaaaattag
     4081 aataaagttt tttatgccag tgataattca ataaaatggc attccgattt aggaaaattt
     4141 ggctcttttt tgagaatttt ggctcgctat aaagaatttt tgaatttttt aaaccagttt
     4201 tatttgagca aaaaaaactc ttctgctcaa aaatttccac ggctcatgtg ctcacaaggt
     4261 cctcaataaa ctgcctaaaa acaaaatatt ttgatggtga caagtgtaaa catgggcatt
     4321 ttctcccttc cgtttcaaaa aaaggttctc ccattgagag tgtggtttcc gattacctcc
     4381 gagccacttt tttgtctcac acaaaaagag attgtttaat ggtttgtaaa catcgatggg
     4441 aagacactgt gtgtgcgaga ctcttttttt gagaggagaa atgagcatcc tattagaacc
     4501 tccgactgcg aacaggaaat ctctgatctg ggtggtctgt tttgtttgaa taggatcaca
     4561 agatcagttg aagatttcag tagaatagct atttagtacc tatatgcaaa ttgatttagt
     4621 acctatatgc aaatttagat cagttgttaa aattaatgta aaaatttctt ttttttttaa
     4681 atatagaaaa atacttttat ttctatgaaa ataacatttt tcagttgaaa catttgagaa
     4741 aatgcacaaa aatggtctga aagtttctaa ttcacaaaaa aacctttttt gagcactttc
     4801 tcaaatgatt caaaaatata aatatcactt ccggttaagt aaattgattt tttctctttt
     4861 ttttagattt ccaataatat ttcgcatttg aatttgaata gatagactga cttaaattct
     4921 gttccgatga ctcatatcaa tggaaacaat gaaaaaactc tcagtttgtt gctgtctctt
     4981 tgctcttttt atattcatgt tcataactga cataaagagg aagaggagaa tggcatgtgt
     5041 gaataatcaa aaaatgattc aaaacgataa atatgagggg aagagaatat aaattgaact
     5101 ttttgcaaaa tttgcagaat tttttgtttg gaagagggaa caattgggtt tcagaatcat
     5161 tagttgaaaa tggagtatgg ttttttaaaa tgtcagaaaa caatctcaat gtacagaaca
     5221 tacagttaaa aaattatgaa gttttttaac tgaaattaag ccttaattaa atgaaaatat
     5281 tttcagcgtt tgttctatct ccaagtgaaa gatggaattc tgtcagatga gatttattgt
     5341 ccaccggaaa cctctgttct tcttgcctct tacgcgatgc aagctaaata tggagactat
     5401 gttccagaga cacatgtcgc cggatgtctt actgctgatc ggtgagtttt tcttgaaatt
     5461 agcttttaaa aaaattatta ataactatta aaaaatatct ttgcggttca aaattccaat
     5521 caagattact aaaataagaa aaataataat tttctgcgat aattcatttt taattatgta
     5581 gtgaaatttc acagtatcac agtactcata caattcataa ttatcacatg aaaatgagat
     5641 tagaataaag aagggaaagt tccagatcta gatgatcaat aaaaaagtat ataataagaa
     5701 gtagttaaaa aaaagtaaac tttttatatt aaatgccaaa aataattaat tatttcattc
     5761 cagtctgctt cctcaacgcg ttctcggaca attcaaattg aacagtgagg aatgggaacg
     5821 ccgtattatg acatggtggg cagatcatcg tgcaactaca cgtgaacaag ctatgcttga
     5881 atatttgaaa attgcacaag atctcgagat gtatggagtc aatgtactgt ttctcatttt
     5941 tctgtcgagt tttaaaaaaa gctaatttca gtactttgaa atccgcaaca aaaagggaac
     6001 tgatctctat cttggtgtcg atgctcttgg attgaatatt tacgataaag ctgatcgtct
     6061 ttcgccgaaa gtcggattcc catggtcgga gattcgtaat atatcattca acgacaagaa
     6121 atttgtcatc aaaccaattg ataagaaggc tcatgtaagt gattactgtc acacacagtt
     6181 tgtcgtggca tcaagcttct atttgttggc aaaatttctg cggaaaaaac ggaaaaattg
     6241 tgtgatagta gttggaagtg gtggtgataa gaagcaatcg atggaacatt gaattttgat
     6301 ttaaaatttt tttgttggtt tttcttattt ttggggtgtg aaaatatcac aatcattgac
     6361 cagatgcgga atgttgcgat tttgaggcaa aagtatggtg cccggtctcg gtctcgacac
     6421 gaccgaataa atttatttac caaaatggtg tgcaccttta aaaagtagag tagctccagg
     6481 cctttctgat ttccaacttc gttagatttt tctagtttat taattaataa aaattagttt
     6541 cactaacaaa agtaaaataa aaggttttta caataaaaat atttagaaaa aatctatgaa
     6601 aatttcaaat cagctcaacg gtaactactg tactttttaa atgcgcacat cctttttcat
     6661 ttaaatttat tcgatcgcct cgatatcgag taatgtgttt ttgtatcaaa aatcgcaaat
     6721 ttcgagatgg atggaacatt ttgtggaaat tgagtttgtt gtaatttttc tgaacatttt
     6781 ttccccgatt ttttgatttt agaaaaatcg aaaaaaaatt cttattttcg ctgaaaaaaa
     6841 aatcgaaaaa atgtttttca ttattcgtct tcatttttat cattaatttt caggactttg
     6901 tcttctacgc tccacgactc cgtatcaaca aacgtattct tgctttgtgt atgggaaatc
     6961 acgagcttta catgcgtaga agaaagccag ataccattga agttcaacaa atgaagcaac
     7021 aagccagaga ggatcgtgct cttaagattg ccgagcagga gaagctcacc agagtaagtt
     7081 gcggaaattt ttgaaacatg tttttacaaa taatttctaa aaaaactttc actcaaatct
     7141 gttttgatcg tacaggagat gtctgctcgc gaagaagccg aacagcgtca acgtgacgcc
     7201 gaaaagcgta tggctcaaat gcaggaagat atggagagag ctcgtcttga attggctgaa
     7261 gcacacaata caattcactc attggaggct caactcaagc aattgcaatt ggctaaacaa
     7321 gcattggaac agaaggaata cgaacttcgt gagctcactg ctcaacttca atccgaaaaa
     7381 gcaatgagtg atggtgagag acgtcatttg agagaccaag ttgatgctcg tgaacgtgaa
     7441 gttttttcga tgagagaaga agtcgagaga cagactactg ttacaagaca acttcagaca
     7501 caggtatttt ttatttttga aactaaaata gaaacaaaaa attctcttta aaaaaattat
     7561 tttaaatacc gtattaacaa ttatcgagca gtaattttca gtctgaaatt actgttttaa
     7621 aattttaaaa tgaaaaaaag tatgcagtaa ttcctgaaat tagttgatta ctgtaacaaa
     7681 aaagcttaat ttaaaaaaaa aatttgcaac aataaaagag atacaaaaag aaaaaactaa
     7741 aaaaaattgt gaaagaataa aaaatccgat ctttaaaagc gagatttttt aattgtacgc
     7801 agtgatgttg caacaaaaat ttcggccaaa aaacaaacaa attttgttta aaatttctcc
     7861 aaaaaaccaa caaaaaaaaa caaaaatgtt catttttcgt cataccaact aaaacataaa
     7921 atttttgata aacatttttt taaatgtttt cttgtccgaa aaaaccaaaa aaaacggaat
     7981 ccctgattgt aactctggat ttattttatt tcaaaattat tttttcttaa attcagattc
     8041 actcgcaaca acacactcaa cactactcaa acagtcatca cgtttccaat ggacacgctc
     8101 acgatgagac tgccactgat gatgaagata atggagcaac tggtatgcct tttttattta
     8161 tttaaaataa ttgggagaga ttatgagaaa aaatatcatc ttcaaatttt atcttccaga
     8221 actcacaaat gacgctgatc agaatgtgcc acaacacgag ttggagcgtg tcacagcagc
     8281 cgagaagaac attcagatca agaataagct ggatatgttg actcgcgagc ttgacagtgt
     8341 taaagatcag aacgctgtca ctgactacga cgttctgcat atggaggttc gtattttaaa
     8401 aaaactcgtt ttaatggatg gttttagaga atttagcatt caaaatttac agtaattttc
     8461 tagaacctgc atttttttca taaattcaag ttttaaaaaa tatttccgga ctgcgatcaa
     8521 aatacaattt tttaaaaatt aaatttggaa aaaaacagaa gaacgcaaaa atctttaaaa
     8581 aatatcgagt tccggattat tttaaaataa aaaaaatcat taaaaatcat taaaaagcca
     8641 ttaaaaacaa attttgctta aaaataattt tatgatatta aaattgtttg aagtacagaa
     8701 attgagtttt ttcggtgttt tctgtttgca gacaaaccga aaacatttct gaaaacattc
     8761 caaactcggt atttccttta cggaaacaag caacataaat tttacttatt tttgaacaag
     8821 tttgacccta aattttttag attttttgag cgaaaccgaa atatcgaaaa accgaaaaac
     8881 ctgccggccc gattccaaat ttttaaattt tcagaacaaa aaggccggac gggataaata
     8941 taaagctctg cgacagatcc gtggaggaaa cacaaaacga agaatcgatc aatacgaaaa
     9001 tatgtaatta tttgttctat cgtatttcct tttatttttt taaacaatat tctcaattgt
     9061 ctcccaccaa cttccaaatg ctcatcatct tggctctttt ctccctttct cgtttttttt
     9121 ataggacaac aattattatt attattaatt tgaaaattta ttggtttgtt ccgattcact
     9181 tccttgttca ccccatcagt gccttttaca atattatccg aaatttgttt tcttccaaaa
     9241 aatgctcggt ttctctattc ccctcttctt gtattcgtca tatccaattt ttcaagtaac
     9301 ttgttaaatc cgccgccaaa aaaccccgaa tttctcgcgc aaagacttca aattctacgc
     9361 ttttcccctc tctctcccca tcaaactctc gacatccccc tgaaaatgtt tatctatttt
     9421 attttattaa ttatgatatt attcaaatct aaatattcga ctcttctatt ttcccattta
     9481 tgcgttgttt aaacacagtt attcaactat gactcatgat attatgataa atatgaatac
     9541 gtgacatgtg aaagaaaaga ctaaaaggat taattgttgg aacaatgggg atatatgaaa
     9601 caaaaaaaaa ttaaattata ttgcatattt ttaattgcta gaaaatgata atcattttag
     9661 aagtagaaga gttttcaaat gctccaaggg tttcgatgga gccctcacgg tttttgggtt
     9721 tgccaagcaa ggtgattttt gaataattga gaatttaatt tcacagaaat aaaaaatagt
     9781 aaaatttcca ggttcttcaa caaaaaaatc cgtcagcgaa cacattacga agtgctcggt
     9841 gttgaaagca cggcgacact ttctgaaatt aaatctgcat tttatgcaca atcgaaaaaa
     9901 gtgaggaatt tccgaaaata accaaaaaac aaacattttt aatcaatttt tcgtgaaaat
     9961 ttgtcgaagt tttcttccag gtccatcctg acaactcatc cgaagaatct gcaacagcta
    10021 gcttcttgga actcaaaaat gcatatgatg tgctcaggtt tttaaaattc ggatttttag
    10081 attaaactga tatatttcag aagaccagct gatcgtcgac tttatgatta tcaattgaga
    10141 ggtggtggtg gaagatatcc gaatggagga caacgatatc aatatccgaa tacagctcca
    10201 caatatgatt ttagtcggtt cgtaataaaa tataaatatt ctttctgaat ttcaaatatt
    10261 ctcagagact ggtccacgta ttggagtcag aatccggata actcccggtc gagtcgtgaa
    10321 gaacgagata aatcttcaag agaatttatg aaatcaattg ttaaatggac tgccattggt
    10381 ttagtacttg ttgctggata taatggagga tatttgtatg ttttattgaa aattgcaatt
    10441 tcacgaaagc tgcatgcgtt tttaaacaag cttctcgtat aacacggcca ttctgagctc
    10501 gtgtactccc cgcggaaaag tgataatttt gcagagcagt ctacaatttt tggcaaaaaa
    10561 aaattagaga taacattata tggagttttt taacagtaaa ttcaagagtt tcagtcaaaa
    10621 acatgtgtgc ttctcctcgg ggagttcacg agctccgtaa atcgaaaaat tattgtcaga
    10681 gttttaaaaa attgcagata tcttctggct tataatcaaa agcaactaga caaattaatc
    10741 gatgaagatg agattgcaaa atgctttttg cggcaaaaag agttccgaaa tgctaacttt
    10801 gaaagctcgg aggttagaat tttaagattt catttacaaa cgataccatt ttcaggttgc
    10861 tgaaattgga agaatattaa aagctgacgt tgatgagatt tggaagacga aaacccaaag
    10921 aaatgaaaat gagattcgag aagaatatcg gtacggaagg tgtttcgaaa ttatgagatt
    10981 tttcgctaca aaatacggtc tcgccacgaa aggagttttt ctttcaaagt ctttcaaaac
    11041 tactgtattc gaatttttcg ctttttttaa aaattttcct cgtttctttc ctctcagcca
    11101 cccaaatttt acattacaat ttttttttca tacgtttcaa aatgatttga tcattttgaa
    11161 agttggtttg aaaaacaaat caggcagcat tgaaattaaa attaaattga attccacgaa
    11221 attgtatttt caggtggttc cgagctctcc aagacgcaga tcatattcgt agtctcaaag
    11281 agaaacgaat ggagcaaaag cagaaagagc ggaataaatg gagaagcaac gacgaagaat
    11341 agataattta ttagaacatt aactagacat agattgttac tcgatgtatg acctccctgt
    11401 gaaaatgtat ttttttttgt atgccaatat accattcatt ctcattctgt acaaatttag
    11461 atgcaaaatt tattatttcg acgggtttta gaattagcga gaaataaaga ttgcaaattt
    11521 aacttgtatg tatgtcgaag atcttgttga aatacgtaaa catcggaaat tgatgacta
//
