# Supplementary material for: GCK-4 regulates apical actin organization and lumen formation in the C. elegans intestine
Source: bioRxiv preprint, doi:10.64898/2026.06.05.730387, version 1 (2026-06-08)
Supplement: File S1 - DNA sequence files [file 730387_file03.zip › File S1 - DNA sequence files/erm-1(mib9[T544D]) post editing.gb]

LOCUS       ERM-1_T544D            11579 bp    DNA     linear   SYN 02-SEP-2025
DEFINITION  Unspliced + UTR + upstream + downstream (11579bp).
ACCESSION   .
VERSION     .
KEYWORDS    .
SOURCE      synthetic DNA construct
  ORGANISM  synthetic DNA construct
REFERENCE   1  (bases 1 to 11579)
  AUTHORS   .
  TITLE     Direct Submission
  JOURNAL   Exported Jun 5, 2026 from SnapGene 8.1.1
            https://www.snapgene.com
FEATURES             Location/Qualifiers
     source          1..11579
                     /mol_type="other DNA"
                     /organism="synthetic DNA construct"
     CDS             join(2097..2111,3087..3170,3412..3612,5287..5441,5764..5923,
                     5972..6154,6894..7073,7156..7503,8037..8142,8220..8386,
                     8915..9007)
                     /codon_start=1
                     /label=erm-1a
                     /translation="MSKKAINVRVTSMDSELEFAIQSSTTGKQLFDQVVKTIGLREIWY
                     FGLQYTDNKGFPTWLKLNKKVLSQDVKKDPTLVFKFRAKFYPEDVAEEIIQDVTMRLFY
                     LQVKDGILSDEIYCPPETSVLLASYAMQAKYGDYVPETHVAGCLTADRLLPQRVLGQFK
                     LNSEEWERRIMTWWADHRATTREQAMLEYLKIAQDLEMYGVNYFEIRNKKGTDLYLGVD
                     ALGLNIYDKADRLSPKVGFPWSEIRNISFNDKKFVIKPIDKKAHDFVFYAPRLRINKRI
                     LALCMGNHELYMRRRKPDTIEVQQMKQQAREDRALKIAEQEKLTREMSAREEAEQRQRD
                     AEKRMAQMQEDMERARLELAEAHNTIHSLEAQLKQLQLAKQALEQKEYELRELTAQLQS
                     EKAMSDGERRHLRDQVDAREREVFSMREEVERQTTVTRQLQTQIHSQQHTQHYSNSHHV
                     SNGHAHDETATDDEDNGATELTNDADQNVPQHELERVTAAEKNIQIKNKLDMLTRELDS
                     VKDQNAVTDYDVLHMENKKAGRDKYKDLRQIRGGNTKRRIDQYENM"
     primer_bind     8850..8874
                     /label=spES_027 erm-1 F
     primer_bind     complement(9182..9203)
                     /label=spES_028 erm-1 R
ORIGIN
        1 attttctcgc acctggcttt cgagattttt aatttattgc agctggagaa tatggaaata
       61 tgcgaggttt tctggaaatt ttggaactaa aaacataaca atttaatttc tccaaagccc
      121 agggaaaaaa gtttttttga caaaaaaaac agcccagaat tgataactat ttttcaatat
      181 ttctgcttta aaatatattt tttaaattat attttctgta ttgcagctga tctattaatt
      241 tatagattag tagattatct gcaatgcata aaactaataa gttagattct attgatgttc
      301 ttcttttctg aaaatatctg aagtgtcatc ttccgcctac tacacacaat ccatcgtcac
      361 ctagtcatac agcaaacatt tccaaacttt tattacaacg ttcgtttcgt tcgtttcttc
      421 agaaatcaaa cctgaatcgt actgtgttgt ctgtttttag cagtttacaa agttgagtta
      481 aatctcttag aacttgttga acattctttt ttcttcttta atgctacaca gactgagaaa
      541 attctgtaaa atcttacttt ttcatgaaag tcaattgact tttgaatcaa gtcaactatt
      601 cctcttttgc tcaactgaga tcctgaaagc tttccataac ctcagaattg ttgtgctccg
      661 tctgtaaaac gttattcttt cacatttgca tatttcttcc tatcactttg caataatact
      721 ctgtcaatgt gtgagagaga aaggtgtctc actgacacat acaaacgaca cattcaaact
      781 tatttacata gtactgtatt catattttat atatattcaa atgcagttga gaatagagaa
      841 taaacctttc atttcttctt gttgtactcg gttcgtagtt tcagatcatt ttgatcgaac
      901 cgcttttttc tgtgaacaag tattttccaa taggtgtttt tttgctgttt tcattctcct
      961 tacggaagtt tttatattga atctttactt tccttatttt tccagttaat ttttcaaaat
     1021 tatcaaaaat ttagcgaatt gtctcgaact tcttggaatt ttttccgtac tgttctaata
     1081 cggtatccag ctgaaaattt aagccagttt gtgtgcttta ttggcttttt ccatcaaatt
     1141 ttttgttgtc atgttatctc aacatttttc aaaattagtg ttaaaatatc gaaaaattac
     1201 ttgattcgtc tgaaaataaa cttcaattta gctaaaacat ttaagaaagc ttttaaaaat
     1261 ggcctgaaaa ttgccagtat ccgattatcg aattatcaga ttttttgtct aacaatttgc
     1321 aactttccca ccgattttga gcatttcttc aaatgtttca gctaaaaata tgtttcattt
     1381 ccagataaat cgagtgattt tcgatatttt gacactaatt tttagtgaaa aacgttggaa
     1441 caacatagcc caataatttt gtagaattgc cggaaataat agccctgtac ctgtaaatca
     1501 aaatcaatat tcccacctgt gacacatatt tttctgaata attttttgat tcatgaaact
     1561 ttttctttaa aataattaaa gcattaaaaa aaactcaaac tcgccaaaac tcccaagaaa
     1621 ctgtccaggc acccgagaat cgcgccaacg ccctgctggc gcgattctcg tgcagtggca
     1681 aatcgcagaa cgcgccaaaa acggatccga acgggtttga atcagacgat gactcatttt
     1741 ttattgtttt tcgagtttta ttgatttttt ttaatcgcca aatgtataaa tccccctaaa
     1801 atatacacaa ttttccatgt gtcactttga attttcggat aaatgattga aaaattagat
     1861 ttctctattc aaaatttaaa attcataacc ttgaactcat ttgtttcgtt ttcttcgctc
     1921 cgttttctga tttctcatga atttttgaaa tctctgttca ttcgaattct attttcacat
     1981 cttattttac tttcttgcag aaaaaagtga cgaagatttt cggtggaaaa gtttcgtgaa
     2041 ttctcaccgc tcaccccaat ccatcttcga ctcggacatc aaaaagagct aaaataatgt
     2101 cgaaaaaagc ggtaagtttg aaaaatgtag cttcaaataa tttaaaactt ttacggccaa
     2161 ataaaaaaaa acactgttta aatttgcgat tttcttattt ctttcggaaa aaatgccgcc
     2221 attaattaaa aacaaatgga aaaaatttga aactgtgaaa tgttgaatat ttcggaaatt
     2281 atgttctgtt cagcacgact tctgccgatt tttttaaaaa ataagaatct atcgatctaa
     2341 aaatatactc tgtattttat ttttcactta taagactata aagaggcata tttctgcaaa
     2401 atggactcat ttttgaggtt ttgttgaaat tttcgaaaat agagggtttc aataccattt
     2461 tgcataaatg cgcctctttt taaacatata agtgggaaat aaaatacaaa acatatattt
     2521 tttacaaaat taatttaaaa aattttagaa aacaattcag atttttacgc ttacgaagta
     2581 gagccgcgaa caattttgaa ctcgaaataa actcaaaatt gatgatattt gaaatatcat
     2641 ttcattcttt ttttttctgc cgaaacttct atgaagaaat gcgcacatgt atgtgtgcaa
     2701 accgacaaat aggcggagcc tgtacaaaaa cgggcggtct atagttcttc tcactccgtt
     2761 tttgtgctgt atacagggag agagagtgac aactcatatc atttagtttt agataagaat
     2821 tttaaattct caagtttcac tctttttttt attttgaatt tctgattttc atgcaagatt
     2881 tcttatatca ttttactgaa aaattttaag ctaacctctt catatcaatt ggtccagcag
     2941 ttcaaacttg tggaacacaa aatagaaaaa tggttgcggc cggcgatgta aattgttaat
     3001 tgaaaaaatt ttttttagaa atttaagaaa aaatataacg aaaaatcgat tttatttttg
     3061 cctaatccaa ctatttcttg tttcagatca atgtgcgtgt cacctcgatg gactcggagc
     3121 tcgagttcgc tattcagtcg agcaccacag gaaagcaact ttttgatcag gttagatgat
     3181 tttgttttat tatatttaaa aagtactttt tttattaaat tggagaatgg ataaatttta
     3241 ataattcaaa aaaaaaatca gaattttctg aaacattaaa ttttcactaa ccattagaaa
     3301 ttttaaatca aaacgattta aatttgaaaa aaataatcca aaatttccag ctcttgaaat
     3361 tgagtttcga attttccagc aatattaatt ccttcatttt aatttttgca ggttgtcaaa
     3421 accattggtc tccgcgagat ctggtatttt ggacttcagt acactgacaa caagggattc
     3481 ccaacatggc tgaaattgaa caagaaagtc ttgtctcagg acgttaagaa ggacccgact
     3541 cttgttttca aattccgcgc caaattctat ccggaagatg tggccgagga gattatccag
     3601 gatgtcacta tggtatgttt gacacctttt tttaaatatt taattttttg gaaaaaaaaa
     3661 actgtaaatt ttccattacc tctggccaat atttgatttt tagttgtaat tctcactttt
     3721 cgcttttctg acattctctg gcgactctct tgatttcctg tgctatttct gatttgtaac
     3781 tgataagtag agaatgcccg tgccatttat gcatgtaatg caatgttggc aagcaatagg
     3841 aaataacttt ggagtatatt caagaataga aaaaaagggg aaaattttgg taaggaatac
     3901 atttctgtgg ttttagagta ccttcttaca agctggcctg cttaaaaaga ccccaaaacg
     3961 accaaatttc aaaatgaaat ttctcaaaaa atgcccgaaa atgaattaaa gcagtgaaaa
     4021 ttctgaaaaa aatccgatat tttttctgtt aaaaaaatcc gatatttttg ctaaaattag
     4081 aataaagttt tttatgccag tgataattca ataaaatggc attccgattt aggaaaattt
     4141 ggctcttttt tgagaatttt ggctcgctat aaagaatttt tgaatttttt aaaccagttt
     4201 tatttgagca aaaaaaactc ttctgctcaa aaatttccac ggctcatgtg ctcacaaggt
     4261 cctcaataaa ctgcctaaaa acaaaatatt ttgatggtga caagtgtaaa catgggcatt
     4321 ttctcccttc cgtttcaaaa aaaggttctc ccattgagag tgtggtttcc gattacctcc
     4381 gagccacttt tttgtctcac acaaaaagag attgtttaat ggtttgtaaa catcgatggg
     4441 aagacactgt gtgtgcgaga ctcttttttt gagaggagaa atgagcatcc tattagaacc
     4501 tccgactgcg aacaggaaat ctctgatctg ggtggtctgt tttgtttgaa taggatcaca
     4561 agatcagttg aagatttcag tagaatagct atttagtacc tatatgcaaa ttgatttagt
     4621 acctatatgc aaatttagat cagttgttaa aattaatgta aaaatttctt ttttttttaa
     4681 atatagaaaa atacttttat ttctatgaaa ataacatttt tcagttgaaa catttgagaa
     4741 aatgcacaaa aatggtctga aagtttctaa ttcacaaaaa aacctttttt gagcactttc
     4801 tcaaatgatt caaaaatata aatatcactt ccggttaagt aaattgattt tttctctttt
     4861 ttttagattt ccaataatat ttcgcatttg aatttgaata gatagactga cttaaattct
     4921 gttccgatga ctcatatcaa tggaaacaat gaaaaaactc tcagtttgtt gctgtctctt
     4981 tgctcttttt atattcatgt tcataactga cataaagagg aagaggagaa tggcatgtgt
     5041 gaataatcaa aaaatgattc aaaacgataa atatgagggg aagagaatat aaattgaact
     5101 ttttgcaaaa tttgcagaat tttttgtttg gaagagggaa caattgggtt tcagaatcat
     5161 tagttgaaaa tggagtatgg ttttttaaaa tgtcagaaaa caatctcaat gtacagaaca
     5221 tacagttaaa aaattatgaa gttttttaac tgaaattaag ccttaattaa atgaaaatat
     5281 tttcagcgtt tgttctatct ccaagtgaaa gatggaattc tgtcagatga gatttattgt
     5341 ccaccggaaa cctctgttct tcttgcctct tacgcgatgc aagctaaata tggagactat
     5401 gttccagaga cacatgtcgc cggatgtctt actgctgatc ggtgagtttt tcttgaaatt
     5461 agcttttaaa aaaattatta ataactatta aaaaatatct ttgcggttca aaattccaat
     5521 caagattact aaaataagaa aaataataat tttctgcgat aattcatttt taattatgta
     5581 gtgaaatttc acagtatcac agtactcata caattcataa ttatcacatg aaaatgagat
     5641 tagaataaag aagggaaagt tccagatcta gatgatcaat aaaaaagtat ataataagaa
     5701 gtagttaaaa aaaagtaaac tttttatatt aaatgccaaa aataattaat tatttcattc
     5761 cagtctgctt cctcaacgcg ttctcggaca attcaaattg aacagtgagg aatgggaacg
     5821 ccgtattatg acatggtggg cagatcatcg tgcaactaca cgtgaacaag ctatgcttga
     5881 atatttgaaa attgcacaag atctcgagat gtatggagtc aatgtactgt ttctcatttt
     5941 tctgtcgagt tttaaaaaaa gctaatttca gtactttgaa atccgcaaca aaaagggaac
     6001 tgatctctat cttggtgtcg atgctcttgg attgaatatt tacgataaag ctgatcgtct
     6061 ttcgccgaaa gtcggattcc catggtcgga gattcgtaat atatcattca acgacaagaa
     6121 atttgtcatc aaaccaattg ataagaaggc tcatgtaagt gattactgtc acacacagtt
     6181 tgtcgtggca tcaagcttct atttgttggc aaaatttctg cggaaaaaac ggaaaaattg
     6241 tgtgatagta gttggaagtg gtggtgataa gaagcaatcg atggaacatt gaattttgat
     6301 ttaaaatttt tttgttggtt tttcttattt ttggggtgtg aaaatatcac aatcattgac
     6361 cagatgcgga atgttgcgat tttgaggcaa aagtatggtg cccggtctcg gtctcgacac
     6421 gaccgaataa atttatttac caaaatggtg tgcaccttta aaaagtagag tagctccagg
     6481 cctttctgat ttccaacttc gttagatttt tctagtttat taattaataa aaattagttt
     6541 cactaacaaa agtaaaataa aaggttttta caataaaaat atttagaaaa aatctatgaa
     6601 aatttcaaat cagctcaacg gtaactactg tactttttaa atgcgcacat cctttttcat
     6661 ttaaatttat tcgatcgcct cgatatcgag taatgtgttt ttgtatcaaa aatcgcaaat
     6721 ttcgagatgg atggaacatt ttgtggaaat tgagtttgtt gtaatttttc tgaacatttt
     6781 ttccccgatt ttttgatttt agaaaaatcg aaaaaaaatt cttattttcg ctgaaaaaaa
     6841 aatcgaaaaa atgtttttca ttattcgtct tcatttttat cattaatttt caggactttg
     6901 tcttctacgc tccacgactc cgtatcaaca aacgtattct tgctttgtgt atgggaaatc
     6961 acgagcttta catgcgtaga agaaagccag ataccattga agttcaacaa atgaagcaac
     7021 aagccagaga ggatcgtgct cttaagattg ccgagcagga gaagctcacc agagtaagtt
     7081 gcggaaattt ttgaaacatg tttttacaaa taatttctaa aaaaactttc actcaaatct
     7141 gttttgatcg tacaggagat gtctgctcgc gaagaagccg aacagcgtca acgtgacgcc
     7201 gaaaagcgta tggctcaaat gcaggaagat atggagagag ctcgtcttga attggctgaa
     7261 gcacacaata caattcactc attggaggct caactcaagc aattgcaatt ggctaaacaa
     7321 gcattggaac agaaggaata cgaacttcgt gagctcactg ctcaacttca atccgaaaaa
     7381 gcaatgagtg atggtgagag acgtcatttg agagaccaag ttgatgctcg tgaacgtgaa
     7441 gttttttcga tgagagaaga agtcgagaga cagactactg ttacaagaca acttcagaca
     7501 caggtatttt ttatttttga aactaaaata gaaacaaaaa attctcttta aaaaaattat
     7561 tttaaatacc gtattaacaa ttatcgagca gtaattttca gtctgaaatt actgttttaa
     7621 aattttaaaa tgaaaaaaag tatgcagtaa ttcctgaaat tagttgatta ctgtaacaaa
     7681 aaagcttaat ttaaaaaaaa aatttgcaac aataaaagag atacaaaaag aaaaaactaa
     7741 aaaaaattgt gaaagaataa aaaatccgat ctttaaaagc gagatttttt aattgtacgc
     7801 agtgatgttg caacaaaaat ttcggccaaa aaacaaacaa attttgttta aaatttctcc
     7861 aaaaaaccaa caaaaaaaaa caaaaatgtt catttttcgt cataccaact aaaacataaa
     7921 atttttgata aacatttttt taaatgtttt cttgtccgaa aaaaccaaaa aaaacggaat
     7981 ccctgattgt aactctggat ttattttatt tcaaaattat tttttcttaa attcagattc
     8041 actcgcaaca acacactcaa cactactcaa acagtcatca cgtttccaat ggacacgctc
     8101 acgatgagac tgccactgat gatgaagata atggagcaac tggtatgcct tttttattta
     8161 tttaaaataa ttgggagaga ttatgagaaa aaatatcatc ttcaaatttt atcttccaga
     8221 actcacaaat gacgctgatc agaatgtgcc acaacacgag ttggagcgtg tcacagcagc
     8281 cgagaagaac attcagatca agaataagct ggatatgttg actcgcgagc ttgacagtgt
     8341 taaagatcag aacgctgtca ctgactacga cgttctgcat atggaggttc gtattttaaa
     8401 aaaactcgtt ttaatggatg gttttagaga atttagcatt caaaatttac agtaattttc
     8461 tagaacctgc atttttttca taaattcaag ttttaaaaaa tatttccgga ctgcgatcaa
     8521 aatacaattt tttaaaaatt aaatttggaa aaaaacagaa gaacgcaaaa atctttaaaa
     8581 aatatcgagt tccggattat tttaaaataa aaaaaatcat taaaaatcat taaaaagcca
     8641 ttaaaaacaa attttgctta aaaataattt tatgatatta aaattgtttg aagtacagaa
     8701 attgagtttt ttcggtgttt tctgtttgca gacaaaccga aaacatttct gaaaacattc
     8761 caaactcggt atttccttta cggaaacaag caacataaat tttacttatt tttgaacaag
     8821 tttgacccta aattttttag attttttgag cgaaaccgaa atatcgaaaa accgaaaaac
     8881 ctgccggccc gattccaaat ttttaaattt tcagaacaaa aaggccggac gggataaata
     8941 taaagatctg cgacagatcc gtggaggaaa cacaaaacga agaatcgatc aatacgaaaa
     9001 tatgtaatta tttgttctat cgtatttcct tttatttttt taaacaatat tctcaattgt
     9061 ctcccaccaa cttccaaatg ctcatcatct tggctctttt ctccctttct cgtttttttt
     9121 ataggacaac aattattatt attattaatt tgaaaattta ttggtttgtt ccgattcact
     9181 tccttgttca ccccatcagt gccttttaca atattatccg aaatttgttt tcttccaaaa
     9241 aatgctcggt ttctctattc ccctcttctt gtattcgtca tatccaattt ttcaagtaac
     9301 ttgttaaatc cgccgccaaa aaaccccgaa tttctcgcgc aaagacttca aattctacgc
     9361 ttttcccctc tctctcccca tcaaactctc gacatccccc tgaaaatgtt tatctatttt
     9421 attttattaa ttatgatatt attcaaatct aaatattcga ctcttctatt ttcccattta
     9481 tgcgttgttt aaacacagtt attcaactat gactcatgat attatgataa atatgaatac
     9541 gtgacatgtg aaagaaaaga ctaaaaggat taattgttgg aacaatgggg atatatgaaa
     9601 caaaaaaaaa ttaaattata ttgcatattt ttaattgcta gaaaatgata atcattttag
     9661 aagtagaaga gttttcaaat gctccaaggg tttcgatgga gccctcacgg tttttgggtt
     9721 tgccaagcaa ggtgattttt gaataattga gaatttaatt tcacagaaat aaaaaatagt
     9781 aaaatttcca ggttcttcaa caaaaaaatc cgtcagcgaa cacattacga agtgctcggt
     9841 gttgaaagca cggcgacact ttctgaaatt aaatctgcat tttatgcaca atcgaaaaaa
     9901 gtgaggaatt tccgaaaata accaaaaaac aaacattttt aatcaatttt tcgtgaaaat
     9961 ttgtcgaagt tttcttccag gtccatcctg acaactcatc cgaagaatct gcaacagcta
    10021 gcttcttgga actcaaaaat gcatatgatg tgctcaggtt tttaaaattc ggatttttag
    10081 attaaactga tatatttcag aagaccagct gatcgtcgac tttatgatta tcaattgaga
    10141 ggtggtggtg gaagatatcc gaatggagga caacgatatc aatatccgaa tacagctcca
    10201 caatatgatt ttagtcggtt cgtaataaaa tataaatatt ctttctgaat ttcaaatatt
    10261 ctcagagact ggtccacgta ttggagtcag aatccggata actcccggtc gagtcgtgaa
    10321 gaacgagata aatcttcaag agaatttatg aaatcaattg ttaaatggac tgccattggt
    10381 ttagtacttg ttgctggata taatggagga tatttgtatg ttttattgaa aattgcaatt
    10441 tcacgaaagc tgcatgcgtt tttaaacaag cttctcgtat aacacggcca ttctgagctc
    10501 gtgtactccc cgcggaaaag tgataatttt gcagagcagt ctacaatttt tggcaaaaaa
    10561 aaattagaga taacattata tggagttttt taacagtaaa ttcaagagtt tcagtcaaaa
    10621 acatgtgtgc ttctcctcgg ggagttcacg agctccgtaa atcgaaaaat tattgtcaga
    10681 gttttaaaaa attgcagata tcttctggct tataatcaaa agcaactaga caaattaatc
    10741 gatgaagatg agattgcaaa atgctttttg cggcaaaaag agttccgaaa tgctaacttt
    10801 gaaagctcgg aggttagaat tttaagattt catttacaaa cgataccatt ttcaggttgc
    10861 tgaaattgga agaatattaa aagctgacgt tgatgagatt tggaagacga aaacccaaag
    10921 aaatgaaaat gagattcgag aagaatatcg gtacggaagg tgtttcgaaa ttatgagatt
    10981 tttcgctaca aaatacggtc tcgccacgaa aggagttttt ctttcaaagt ctttcaaaac
    11041 tactgtattc gaatttttcg ctttttttaa aaattttcct cgtttctttc ctctcagcca
    11101 cccaaatttt acattacaat ttttttttca tacgtttcaa aatgatttga tcattttgaa
    11161 agttggtttg aaaaacaaat caggcagcat tgaaattaaa attaaattga attccacgaa
    11221 attgtatttt caggtggttc cgagctctcc aagacgcaga tcatattcgt agtctcaaag
    11281 agaaacgaat ggagcaaaag cagaaagagc ggaataaatg gagaagcaac gacgaagaat
    11341 agataattta ttagaacatt aactagacat agattgttac tcgatgtatg acctccctgt
    11401 gaaaatgtat ttttttttgt atgccaatat accattcatt ctcattctgt acaaatttag
    11461 atgcaaaatt tattatttcg acgggtttta gaattagcga gaaataaaga ttgcaaattt
    11521 aacttgtatg tatgtcgaag atcttgttga aatacgtaaa catcggaaat tgatgacta
//
