# Supplementary material for: GCK-4 regulates apical actin organization and lumen formation in the C. elegans intestine
Source: bioRxiv preprint, doi:10.64898/2026.06.05.730387, version 1 (2026-06-08)
Supplement: File S1 - DNA sequence files [file 730387_file03.zip › File S1 - DNA sequence files/gck-4(mib210[gck-4 GFP]) post editing.gb]

LOCUS       gck-4(mib210[gck        9986 bp    DNA     circular SYN 20-MAY-2026
DEFINITION  synthetic circular DNA
ACCESSION   .
VERSION     .
KEYWORDS    .
SOURCE      synthetic DNA construct
  ORGANISM  synthetic DNA construct
REFERENCE   1  (bases 1 to 9986)
  AUTHORS   Mike Boxem
  TITLE     Direct Submission
  JOURNAL   Exported Jun 5, 2026 from SnapGene 8.1.1
            https://www.snapgene.com
FEATURES             Location/Qualifiers
     source          1..9986
                     /mol_type="other DNA"
                     /organism="synthetic DNA construct"
     regulatory      1995..2004
                     /label=Kozak sequence
                     /note="vertebrate consensus sequence for strong initiation 
                     of translation (Kozak, 1987)"
                     /regulatory_class="other"
     CDS             join(2001..2075,2126..2371,2614..2885,2943..3576,3675..4071,
                     4142..4387,4494..5118,5245..5820,5868..6096,6140..6292,
                     6343..6480,6712..6816)
                     /codon_start=1
                     /label=gck-4
                     /translation="MAFLNKVKNLFRANQAEKKLPSYIYDNVNPRDHWNIIGELGDGAF
                     GKVEKAVSRTDPKLFAASKSIEIQEGEELEDFLVEIEILSECKGHPVMLGLYSTYFFEN
                     KLTMLLEFCGGGAVDNIIVELGHVLKEDQIRYIGYYVCDALKWLHSQNVIHRDLKAGNI
                     LLTQDGQVRLADFGVSAKLKSEREKRDTFIGTPYWMAPEVMACETFKDQPYDCISDIWS
                     FGITLIEMAQGEPPHSDVSVMRVIIKVQKSEPPTLLQPSHWTRSFSDILTRCLVKDPRN
                     RPPAAEIFKHQWFQNAPSKRKMIMDLLAEMYADVQEEVVIDGDEESVAGSDEISQRRGD
                     SWSSASDSPRPATSDGFKVPIVSVPIIETPPPDTPHKKRAAPPPPQEVNAHRQSPVVNG
                     KPAENSSFAEFSFSNSNTSSEGTAEFSTPSTNKSSAQLSTPAVLSLNTSGSPSSANEFV
                     SPRREALSILDELTTTLDDEQGSTFFNSPRSSASPRQSPRRSPHESPRHSPRNSPQKEQ
                     LFEHSIRDTIMASRSRPSLSPQLRQLSPSESASSFDESVNLSFHKLEPAEHAGYVMAHQ
                     QMEKTTAQLNERANAVSNIRTQMEEKIADSSNSKQRPISQPITEIPEGIVAQKKVSREE
                     AEAVQHSNALFKKPSQDMSASLTVRDMAQQKTELRVSSASTPTKTRASPPKRAESNQSV
                     RTSGSSNSVVQHSASSSTDYVPTSVSAVPEYFDGPRRNGEQKVPPPEPPVDYEGNAKEN
                     AAPSPVPVPKISQKPVPTPSTSTDVQKTNSNVAPRPLGGRKDGNRQTITKKTRTYMIDG
                     VQVTSTTVHVLGVKDDKVQRKQQLHDLRRLQRDEARQKQELQAEGIKLVEEQARKFTSE
                     QTNLTRTSELEMDAMERRQRKEIEDTEGAQEHELRNAQKRLRIEQEKDMRAFKERLKQE
                     MKIFKQELTMLSKVQRKDALKQRKEQIEIEHQLKEKDFLMQLQQNAEAMLQRMAEKHKE
                     RMASIEKQFLMQKHNLLRAKENNIWELEDKQMREKFVLHRKLFKDEYYLLRTQMLARHQ
                     REMAQIEKIHQEEEDDLIRALTLDRKKLPKMLRSETKTRSVMFKESLRISAVYDFKNMS
                     NAEMQERIRRFDEQEALRMRAALEDHDLKSQKKLQILKERHQEAIIELDEMQNEKRKQL
                     LEKERNTMKEHEAKYHEMRELWQENLIARKTVLEEKFEDELSKQEVFYGMSYTSSQAST
                     LSGRHMP"
     misc_feature    6817..6852
                     /label=CTER
     CDS             join(6853..7155,7209..7283,7335..7454,7506..7721)
                     /codon_start=1
                     /product="monomeric enhanced GFP, optimized with synthetic 
                     introns for expression in C. elegans"
                     /label=mEGFP
                     /translation="MSKGEELFTGVVPILVELDGDVNGHKFSVSGEGEGDATYGKLTLK
                     FICTTGKLPVPWPTLVTTFTYGVQCFSRYPDHMKRHDFFKSAMPEGYVQERTIFFKDDG
                     NYKTRAEVKFEGDTLVNRIELKGIDFKEDGNILGHKLEYNYNSHNVYIMADKQKNGIKV
                     NFKIRHNIEDGSVQLADHYQQNTPIGDGPVLLPDNHYLSTQSALSKDPNEKRDHMVLKE
                     FVTAAGITHGMDELYK"
ORIGIN
        1 cttgaaattg caaagatttt tggtaattgg tattttagaa aattctccca cattttaaaa
       61 ctcttcttgg ttttgaccca gtcaaagttt cgttccaagt tttacaaact tctcgggatg
      121 cccaaccatc cctatctcat acggtcaatc gacctccccc tctctctttg cctctcatcc
      181 tgcgttcctt tttaatctat gctccctctc cctcccacta cctactatct atatacctgt
      241 gtcccgcgcg cgcacagttt cacattctca atttttctaa ccacctgcgt gtctgcatat
      301 ccgccactgt ctcgccgcac caacactgtc acagttgagt tgagtttgag tcgtcttccg
      361 acacccagtc agtttcggtt cgactttggc gggcggcggg cggcaatacc tatttctctc
      421 tgctactgcc gtatagtttg cttgcactgc tctctctctc tctctctctc accgcttctc
      481 tttctccctc ttccactcat tcccgagtct cttcctttta ttcccgctcg tcttttatgg
      541 aaaagaaagg ttggagtata tacaaaaggt gtcctggcgt ctgtatttct gtctctcgtt
      601 ccgatctttt ttcatccccc ctccttcact actcttgtgt gtgcgcgtac agacgggccg
      661 tgggccggta gggggccact tgttgaaaat actgtttttg tcggacggaa aagaaggaca
      721 cgattgtgta agagagagag tgaggttttt tttgtctctg tttgtataaa atgcggtcaa
      781 aaattgaaga gtataattat caattattga tcggattatc ttaatttaaa attcttctaa
      841 aattcttgcc cactcaattt tagatagcgc tcagcactag acatcatatg cccttctatg
      901 gtttttgttt cagaaactat tttcaatcca tgtagcttct tgaaatcact gtatttcctt
      961 gtaactttat tatttatcac agggcttgtc aactttgcca tttttcctga acttgtttgt
     1021 acgaagtagg tgtaggaaat cttaaattcg gcggtcaaat tgatcaaact tcattgtatt
     1081 caaagcgctt aaaaagagtc attcttcatt taaaattaga ataacaaacc tgttggagtt
     1141 tttagcattg aatttgtatt cgaatgttat tgtttttaca gttttttata ccaggatttt
     1201 ctatattcca ggtttttcta tacaaatgac aaatcttttg aaaaaataag attcaacaat
     1261 ttttaatcta gaatgtttcc tattctcttc aaagacactg ttttccttgt tactcattgc
     1321 tttcggttag tcagtataaa cacacatttt cagtcaaaat aaatttttcg gaaaaatgaa
     1381 aaactacaaa tatttacccg cattcctgaa aagctcaaaa cgttttattt gcaatttttt
     1441 gctgttttat ccagtttcta atatctagaa atgtgatctc tcaatactta tgcattttcc
     1501 acttgaatta cccttttgac ctgctttccc aaaacaactc tcaaattttc aatgtatttc
     1561 attttatgac cggcattttt taattcacat aaaatatgca tgaaacggag ctctgaacct
     1621 attttgtact ttaagtgttt tttttaaagt acatgattga atcagatagc attcatttag
     1681 tttcaaaagc aacaaaaaaa atattattta ccgtcaaagt ttatcatgca tttttaccac
     1741 tgaatcactt tctcttgctt tccctcctac acttctcccg ttttagtgta gccatttttt
     1801 tccatttttt tcttctcgca tcttacatat ttgtatgtga acaaaccgtc atgtgttcgc
     1861 gctttttttt actgcacttt ctctatccgt caacattgat aatcacaaca tatgttcaac
     1921 cccgattttt ccagaggtcg cgttgtataa aaggaggtgt gactgcattc gccgtcgctt
     1981 cacctttctt tttagccacc atggcgtttt tgaataaagt caaaaacttg tttcgtgcca
     2041 atcaagcgga gaagaagtta cctagttaca tttatgtgag ttcacaagtt tttttcaaat
     2101 gaaaaccaag attccaataa ttcaggacaa tgtgaaccca cgcgatcact ggaacattat
     2161 tggagagctt ggcgatggag catttggaaa agttgaaaaa gcagtgtcac ggacggatcc
     2221 caaacttttt gccgcatcaa agtctattga aattcaagaa ggcgaagaac tggaagattt
     2281 ccttgttgaa atcgaaattc tcagcgaatg caagggtcat cctgttatgt taggactcta
     2341 ttctacttat ttttttgaaa ataaactgac ggtgagtttc tgaataaggt tttggtccaa
     2401 acatgtgtaa agttttaagt ttgaaattag aatgaaagag catttccttg tgtagtacta
     2461 ttttcatatc ccatttagtg tactctcatc gattcttaga atttttgcgc gctggaactt
     2521 ttccagaaaa tataaagcaa ctaatattaa tatcacaaaa tagtgagggt tatactgatt
     2581 atccctaacc ttttaattgt tcatcgtttc cagatgcttc tcgagttttg tggaggtggt
     2641 gctgttgaca acatcattgt cgagctggga catgtactca aggaagatca aatccgatac
     2701 atcggatact acgtgtgtga tgcactcaag tggctacact cccagaatgt gattcaccgt
     2761 gatctgaaag ctggcaacat tttgctcacc caagacggtc aggttcgact tgccgatttt
     2821 ggagtttcgg cgaagttgaa gagtgaacgt gaaaagagag acacatttat tggcacaccg
     2881 tattggtaag taacatgtat attaaaatca cggtttaaaa ctgaaaaaat tattctttcc
     2941 aggatggctc cggaagttat ggcttgcgag actttcaagg atcagccata cgattgtatt
     3001 tcggatatct ggtcttttgg aatcacactc attgaaatgg cccaaggaga gcccccgcat
     3061 tcagacgttt ctgttatgag agttattatc aaagtgcaga aatcagagcc gccaacgctt
     3121 ctccaaccat ctcactggac ccggtccttc agtgacattc tcacacgatg ccttgtcaag
     3181 gatcccagaa atcgtccacc ggcagctgaa atcttcaaac atcagtggtt ccaaaatgct
     3241 ccatcaaaac gaaaaatgat tatggatcta ctcgccgaaa tgtacgcaga tgttcaagaa
     3301 gaagttgtca ttgatggtga tgaggaatca gtggcaggat ccgatgagat ttctcaacgt
     3361 cgtggtgata gctggagttc ggcttctgat agccctcgac cggctactag tgatgggttc
     3421 aaagttccca ttgtatcggt acccatcatt gagacacctc caccagatac tcctcacaaa
     3481 aagagagctg ctccgccacc accacaagaa gtcaatgctc atcggcagtc gccagtagtg
     3541 aatgggaaac cagcagagaa ttcgagtttt gcagaggttt gtcgttatac atttgtagat
     3601 tgtgttacta gcacagagaa actgaattca tgctctggca tgtaatttcc tacaataatc
     3661 tttaaaactt tcagttctcc ttctctaaca gcaacacatc atcagaagga actgccgagt
     3721 tctccacacc atctaccaac aagagtagtg cgcaactctc cacgccagca gttcttagcc
     3781 tcaataccag cggcagtcct tcatctgcca acgagtttgt cagtccacgc agagaagcgc
     3841 tcagtattct cgatgagctt accaccacat tggacgacga gcaaggatca acatttttca
     3901 actcaccacg ttcaagtgcg tcgccccgtc aatctccacg tcgatcacca cacgaatctc
     3961 cgcgccattc tccacgcaat tccccacaaa aggagcaatt gtttgagcat tcgattcgtg
     4021 acacgataat ggctagccgt agcagaccat cgctaagtcc acagttgaga cgtaagaatt
     4081 tgaataggac tttgattatt aattgcataa caaaacaact ctaccaacta aactatttca
     4141 gaactctcac cttcggagtc agcatcttct ttcgacgaaa gtgttaattt atccttccac
     4201 aagttggagc ccgcggagca tgctggatac gtgatggcac atcagcaaat ggaaaagact
     4261 acagctcagt tgaacgaacg tgcaaatgct gtgagcaata ttagaactca aatggaagag
     4321 aaaattgctg acagctctaa ttcgaagcaa cgaccaatca gtcaaccaat cacggaaatt
     4381 ccagaaggtt tgtattgaaa tatgtataag caaaaaaaca tactgcactc atgtttaatt
     4441 attatcgttt cgagacccat accccttcaa atctcaattt taaatcattt caggaattgt
     4501 tgcccagaaa aaagtcagca gagaggaagc ggaggcggtt caacactcaa atgcactctt
     4561 taagaaacca tctcaagata tgtcagccag tttgacagta cgggacatgg ctcaacaaaa
     4621 gacggaactt agagtgtcat cagcctcaac tccaacaaaa actagagctt ctcctccaaa
     4681 acgcgccgaa tcaaatcaat ctgtgaggac gagtggttca tcaaactctg ttgttcaaca
     4741 ctctgcatca tcatcgacag attatgtccc aacatcagtg tccgccgtgc cagaatactt
     4801 tgatggacca agacgcaatg gcgagcagaa agtcccacca cccgagccgc cagtagacta
     4861 tgaaggaaat gctaaagaga atgcagctcc ttcgcctgtg ccagttccta aaatctccca
     4921 aaaacctgta ccaactccgt caacatctac agatgttcag aagacaaact caaacgttgc
     4981 tccgagaccg cttggcggga gaaaagatgg aaatcggcag acaattacta aaaagactag
     5041 gacgtatatg attgatggtg ttcaagtcac atctaccaca gttcatgtgt tgggtgttaa
     5101 ggatgataaa gtacaaaggt ataccttcta ttaaatttta cttaaatgct gaaaatttaa
     5161 tgtgtgagca aaatgcgaaa atgacaattc aattttaaaa aagttgaaaa ccaaatcccg
     5221 ccactaacgt tctgatagtt tcagaaagca acaactccac gatctgagac gccttcaacg
     5281 tgacgaagcc cgtcaaaagc aagaactcca ggccgaggga atcaagcttg tcgaagagca
     5341 agccagaaag ttcacatcgg agcaaacaaa cttgacacga acatcggaac tagagatgga
     5401 tgctatggaa cgccgtcaac gaaaagagat tgaagacact gaaggtgccc aggagcatga
     5461 actacgaaat gcgcaaaagc gtctccgaat cgaacaggag aaggatatgc gagcgttcaa
     5521 agagcgtctg aagcaagaaa tgaagatatt taagcaagag ttgacgatgc tctcaaaggt
     5581 tcagagaaaa gatgcgttga agcaacggaa ggagcaaatt gagattgagc atcaactcaa
     5641 ggagaaggac tttttgatgc aacttcaaca gaatgcggag gcaatgcttc aacgaatggc
     5701 tgaaaagcat aaggaaagaa tggcatctat tgaaaagcag ttcctgatgc agaagcacaa
     5761 tttgctccga gcaaaagaaa ataacatttg ggagttggaa gataagcaaa tgagagagaa
     5821 gtgggttttt ctgtaaatta gtttttcatt aagctttaaa ttttcagatt tgtacttcat
     5881 cgaaaactat tcaaggatga atactacctt ctccgcacac aaatgcttgc tagacaccaa
     5941 cgtgaaatgg ctcaaatcga gaagattcat caagaagagg aagacgatct catcagagca
     6001 ctaacactcg atcgtaaaaa gctaccgaaa atgttgcgct ctgagacgaa aactcgtagt
     6061 gtgatgttca aagagagcct gcgaatcagt gcagtggtaa gtacattttt taaagaacaa
     6121 tatgattcta ttgaataagt atgatttcaa gaacatgtca aacgcggaaa tgcaagaacg
     6181 aattcgacga ttcgatgagc aagaagcgtt gcgcatgaga gctgcattgg aagatcacga
     6241 tttgaagtcg cagaagaagt tgcaaatatt aaaggagcgc caccaggaag cggtatgtct
     6301 ttgattaaag gaaggtcaac tagaataagt aaatatttac agatcatcga gcttgatgag
     6361 atgcagaacg agaagcgcaa gcagttgctg gaaaaagaaa ggaacacgat gaaggagcac
     6421 gaggcaaagt atcacgagat gcgtgagctg tggcaggaga atttgattgc aaggaaaacg
     6481 gtaggatttg gctacttttc tgaaaaagtg ttcggagttt gtaaacgtgc agagttttaa
     6541 aaatttttta aaaagaacct tactcgatta cgaggcattt ttaaagacag cttaaatttt
     6601 aaacattttt ttttgtaact tgctgttgca attcccgaaa acatgtgaat ttttaaataa
     6661 tttcaattgt atgaaatgca taatttattt ttaatctatt tgtttttaca ggtgctcgag
     6721 gagaagtttg aggacgaact ctcaaagcag gaagtgttct acggaatgtc gtacacttcg
     6781 tctcaggcct caacgctgtc tggccgtcac atgcctggca gcggtggcag tggaggtacc
     6841 ggcggaagcg gtatgtccaa gggagaggaa ctcttcaccg gagtcgtccc aatcctcgtc
     6901 gagctcgacg gagacgtcaa cggacacaag ttctccgtct caggagaggg agagggagac
     6961 gccacctacg gaaagctcac cctcaagttc atctgcacca ccggaaagct cccagtccca
     7021 tggccaaccc tcgtcaccac cttcacttac ggagtccaat gcttctcccg ttacccagac
     7081 cacatgaagc gtcacgactt cttcaagtcc gccatgccag agggatacgt ccaagagcgt
     7141 accatcttct tcaaggtaag tttaaacatt aattaatact aactaaccct gattatttaa
     7201 attttcagga cgacggaaac tacaagaccc gtgccgaggt caagttcgag ggagacaccc
     7261 tcgtcaaccg tatcgagctc aaggtaagtt taaacagttc ggtactaact aaccatacat
     7321 atttaaattt tcagggaatc gacttcaagg aggacggaaa catcctcgga cacaagctcg
     7381 aatacaacta caactcccac aacgtctaca tcatggccga caagcaaaag aacggaatca
     7441 aggtcaactt caaggtaagt ttaaacatga ttttactaac taactaatct gatttaaatt
     7501 ttcagatccg tcacaacatc gaggacggat ctgtccaact cgccgaccac taccaacaaa
     7561 acaccccaat cggagacgga ccagtcctcc tcccagacaa ccactacctc tccacccaat
     7621 ccgccctctc caaggaccca aacgagaagc gtgaccacat ggtcctcaag gagttcgtca
     7681 ccgctgccgg aatcacccac ggaatggacg agctctacaa gtgaacgctc tatgcttctg
     7741 actcatttct acgttccttt gctttattcc atttgtcatt cccattcagt ttttgtctcc
     7801 catcccaacc agtgccttac cacattcgac acctgcctcg agtctccatt cttctcatcc
     7861 ccgtggtttt actatataca atccaacttt tctacttttt tttgttgatc cgaaatgggt
     7921 atattgctag tttatgtgtc tagatgggtc attttttaat caagtgtctt aaaattgtat
     7981 gccttccccc cccccccccc caaatcctca cttcccaaac atttctcttg tccctacggt
     8041 ttatttgaag atggcgccat tccaatttgg ttcctctttg ttttctctca caattaatca
     8101 aaaccctagc cccccccccc tgttttgtta caaattctct ctccaaaatg ctaataattg
     8161 cgatttttgg atctccactc agtttttgta aatgactgct ctcgtttctt tttaatgtaa
     8221 aactaggttg ggagggttta ttttaaggca tgacaacctt aataatctta accatacctg
     8281 tatgttaatt aataattagc aaaatcttcc aactagacat tgttatgttt tccttcctta
     8341 caacaacttt ttttctcatt tcttttccta atttataaaa tctcctagat taggagtgtt
     8401 tcatagccac tctttttttc atacgtttta tcccgattca accatcttac tgttttgtta
     8461 taaaacatgt tataaatttt tttttttttt tagcgtttta aattttttga aataagtaat
     8521 atggagacaa attggaactt tgcagataga agttgctata aaaatataca gtgctccaca
     8581 taatgatacg gccaccccca aattttggta taactcaaaa ctgggttgag atagcaaaac
     8641 ataatttctt gtgaaaatgt ccgctgtact ggctaacttt cagataagta ttggaaatat
     8701 acatgaaccg ttcgtaaaaa aagataaacc attttttcat aaaaatccat ataaaaaaat
     8761 gcacaaaatg atacggccac ccttggtttt tgttttcttt gcaatttttt tgctaaacgt
     8821 taggtttcat gttcgtttgt gtttttacag ctatgtgtcg tggaataact ttaactgact
     8881 acgaaaaaag acgaattgtg caaaattatc tcaaggcttt tcggatcgtc agatttttcg
     8941 tgatttgaaa cgttcgagag atatgatcat tcgatatgct tcaaatcctg ccgcttattg
     9001 cactaaacag tcttctggtc gcccaccact tctttctggt agagacaagc gaaaaatcgt
     9061 tcgtctagca tccaattgaa tagtgacttg ctcaaaaatt aggcgcgaga tgaacctgcc
     9121 agtgtctgtt gagactgcac gacgtgttct ttcgaagtct cagtttatca aaagacgaaa
     9181 attaggaaag gctcctttca ttaccgaaaa acactgccaa agtcgtattt agtttgctaa
     9241 aatcagccag agaactaact ggagacaagt gaggattacg gtatgatcat tcaagctcat
     9301 gtattggtct cagatcatct tcagtgacga ggaaaagttt aactgtgata aaccagaagg
     9361 ctaccgtgat tactggtacg atttgagaaa agaaaagatg aactaaaacc aaaattgggc
     9421 ttgaatgatc atgcggtaat cttcacttgt ctccagttag ttctctggct gattttagct
     9481 aactgaatac gattttagcg gttttttcgg taatgaaagg agcctttctt aattttcgtc
     9541 ttttgataaa ctgggaattc gaaagaacac gtcgtgcagt ctcaacagac actggcaggt
     9601 gcatctcgct cctaattttc gagcaagtca ctgttcaatt tgatgttcga caaacgattt
     9661 ttcgcttgtc tctaccagag atagttgaat gcaaaactga gcaagggtcc agaaaagaga
     9721 aactgataca ctcgatgtta aaaacgagaa ttgattttta aactgatttt tctcgacaga
     9781 ttgacattta ttcgtttttt tttgacttag cctcacgtac tcacgtactc acttattttt
     9841 acgatttttt taaatttggc aataatcact tttcagacat gctgcttttg ggttatgggt
     9901 aatcaggtac gggctttcag attttcaagt tttcaggtga ctatctaggt cacgagccaa
     9961 tttcagccag gagtgggact agatat
//
