# Supplementary material for: GCK-4 regulates apical actin organization and lumen formation in the C. elegans intestine
Source: bioRxiv preprint, doi:10.64898/2026.06.05.730387, version 1 (2026-06-08)
Supplement: File S1 - DNA sequence files [file 730387_file03.zip › File S1 - DNA sequence files/gck-4(mib210[gck-4 GFP]) pre editing.gb]

LOCUS       gck-4(mib210[gck        9149 bp    DNA     linear   SYN 20-MAY-2026
DEFINITION  Unspliced + UTR + upstream + downstream (9149bp).
ACCESSION   .
VERSION     .
KEYWORDS    .
SOURCE      synthetic DNA construct
  ORGANISM  synthetic DNA construct
REFERENCE   1  (bases 1 to 9149)
  AUTHORS   .
  TITLE     Direct Submission
  JOURNAL   Exported Jun 5, 2026 from SnapGene 8.1.1
            https://www.snapgene.com
FEATURES             Location/Qualifiers
     source          1..9149
                     /mol_type="other DNA"
                     /organism="synthetic DNA construct"
     CDS             join(2069..2143,2194..2439,2682..2953,3011..3644,3743..4139,
                     4210..4455,4562..5186,5313..5888,5936..6164,6220..6360,
                     6411..6548,6780..6887)
                     /codon_start=1
                     /label=gck-4
                     /translation="MAFLNKVKNLFRANQAEKKLPSYIYDNVNPRDHWNIIGELGDGAF
                     GKVEKAVSRTDPKLFAASKSIEIQEGEELEDFLVEIEILSECKGHPVMLGLYSTYFFEN
                     KLTMLLEFCGGGAVDNIIVELGHVLKEDQIRYIGYYVCDALKWLHSQNVIHRDLKAGNI
                     LLTQDGQVRLADFGVSAKLKSEREKRDTFIGTPYWMAPEVMACETFKDQPYDCISDIWS
                     FGITLIEMAQGEPPHSDVSVMRVIIKVQKSEPPTLLQPSHWTRSFSDILTRCLVKDPRN
                     RPPAAEIFKHQWFQNAPSKRKMIMDLLAEMYADVQEEVVIDGDEESVAGSDEISQRRGD
                     SWSSASDSPRPATSDGFKVPIVSVPIIETPPPDTPHKKRAAPPPPQEVNAHRQSPVVNG
                     KPAENSSFAEFSFSNSNTSSEGTAEFSTPSTNKSSAQLSTPAVLSLNTSGSPSSANEFV
                     SPRREALSILDELTTTLDDEQGSTFFNSPRSSASPRQSPRRSPHESPRHSPRNSPQKEQ
                     LFEHSIRDTIMASRSRPSLSPQLRQLSPSESASSFDESVNLSFHKLEPAEHAGYVMAHQ
                     QMEKTTAQLNERANAVSNIRTQMEEKIADSSNSKQRPISQPITEIPEGIVAQKKVSREE
                     AEAVQHSNALFKKPSQDMSASLTVRDMAQQKTELRVSSASTPTKTRASPPKRAESNQSV
                     RTSGSSNSVVQHSASSSTDYVPTSVSAVPEYFDGPRRNGEQKVPPPEPPVDYEGNAKEN
                     AAPSPVPVPKISQKPVPTPSTSTDVQKTNSNVAPRPLGGRKDGNRQTITKKTRTYMIDG
                     VQVTSTTVHVLGVKDDKVQRKQQLHDLRRLQRDEARQKQELQAEGIKLVEEQARKFTSE
                     QTNLTRTSELEMDAMERRQRKEIEDTEGAQEHELRNAQKRLRIEQEKDMRAFKERLKQE
                     MKIFKQELTMLSKVQRKDALKQRKEQIEIEHQLKEKDFLMQLQQNAEAMLQRMAEKHKE
                     RMASIEKQFLMQKHNLLRAKENNIWELEDKQMREKFVLHRKLFKDEYYLLRTQMLARHQ
                     REMAQIEKIHQEEEDDLIRALTLDRKKLPKMLRSETKTRSVMFKESLRISAVNMSNAEM
                     QERIRRFDEQEALRMRAALEDHDLKSQKKLQILKERHQEAIIELDEMQNEKRKQLLEKE
                     RNTMKEHEAKYHEMRELWQENLIARKTVLEEKFEDELSKQEVFYGMSYTSSQASTLSGR
                     HMP"
     primer_bind     complement(6885..6904)
                     /label=sgRNA 5' end
ORIGIN
        1 aagagaaaac tagtaaatta aacacagaaa tgtgtcaaaa tttagtattt cctgaaagtt
       61 ttctattact tgaaattgca aagatttttg gtaattggta ttttagaaaa ttctcccaca
      121 ttttaaaact cttcttggtt ttgacccagt caaagtttcg ttccaagttt tacaaacttc
      181 tcgggatgcc caaccatccc tatctcatac ggtcaatcga cctccccctc tctctttgcc
      241 tctcatcctg cgttcctttt taatctatgc tccctctccc tcccactacc tactatctat
      301 atacctgtgt cccgcgcgcg cacagtttca cattctcaat ttttctaacc acctgcgtgt
      361 ctgcatatcc gccactgtct cgccgcacca acactgtcac agttgagttg agtttgagtc
      421 gtcttccgac acccagtcag tttcggttcg actttggcgg gcggcgggcg gcaataccta
      481 tttctctctg ctactgccgt atagtttgct tgcactgctc tctctctctc tctctctcac
      541 cgcttctctt tctccctctt ccactcattc ccgagtctct tccttttatt cccgctcgtc
      601 ttttatggaa aagaaaggtt ggagtatata caaaaggtgt cctggcgtct gtatttctgt
      661 ctctcgttcc gatctttttt catcccccct ccttcactac tcttgtgtgt gcgcgtacag
      721 acgggccgtg ggccggtagg gggccacttg ttgaaaatac tgtttttgtc ggacggaaaa
      781 gaaggacacg attgtgtaag agagagagtg aggttttttt tgtctctgtt tgtataaaat
      841 gcggtcaaaa attgaagagt ataattatca attattgatc ggattatctt aatttaaaat
      901 tcttctaaaa ttcttgccca ctcaatttta gatagcgctc agcactagac atcatatgcc
      961 cttctatggt ttttgtttca gaaactattt tcaatccatg tagcttcttg aaatcactgt
     1021 atttccttgt aactttatta tttatcacag ggcttgtcaa ctttgccatt tttcctgaac
     1081 ttgtttgtac gaagtaggtg taggaaatct taaattcggc ggtcaaattg atcaaacttc
     1141 attgtattca aagcgcttaa aaagagtcat tcttcattta aaattagaat aacaaacctg
     1201 ttggagtttt tagcattgaa tttgtattcg aatgttattg tttttacagt tttttatacc
     1261 aggattttct atattccagg tttttctata caaatgacaa atcttttgaa aaaataagat
     1321 tcaacaattt ttaatctaga atgtttccta ttctcttcaa agacactgtt ttccttgtta
     1381 ctcattgctt tcggttagtc agtataaaca cacattttca gtcaaaataa atttttcgga
     1441 aaaatgaaaa actacaaata tttacccgca ttcctgaaaa gctcaaaacg ttttatttgc
     1501 aattttttgc tgttttatcc agtttctaat atctagaaat gtgatctctc aatacttatg
     1561 cattttccac ttgaattacc cttttgacct gctttcccaa aacaactctc aaattttcaa
     1621 tgtatttcat tttatgaccg gcatttttta attcacataa aatatgcatg aaacggagct
     1681 ctgaacctat tttgtacttt aagtgttttt tttaaagtac atgattgaat cagatagcat
     1741 tcatttagtt tcaaaagcaa caaaaaaaat attatttacc gtcaaagttt atcatgcatt
     1801 tttaccactg aatcactttc tcttgctttc cctcctacac ttctcccgtt ttagtgtagc
     1861 catttttttc catttttttc ttctcgcatc ttacatattt gtatgtgaac aaaccgtcat
     1921 gtgttcgcgc ttttttttac tgcactttct ctatccgtca acattgataa tcacaacata
     1981 tgttcaaccc cgatttttcc agaggtcgcg ttgtataaaa ggaggtgtga ctgcattcgc
     2041 cgtcgcttca cctttctttt tagccaccat ggcgtttttg aataaagtca aaaacttgtt
     2101 tcgtgccaat caagcggaga agaagttacc tagttacatt tatgtgagtt cacaagtttt
     2161 tttcaaatga aaaccaagat tccaataatt caggacaatg tgaacccacg cgatcactgg
     2221 aacattattg gagagcttgg cgatggagca tttggaaaag ttgaaaaagc agtgtcacgg
     2281 acggatccca aactttttgc cgcatcaaag tctattgaaa ttcaagaagg cgaagaactg
     2341 gaagatttcc ttgttgaaat cgaaattctc agcgaatgca agggtcatcc tgttatgtta
     2401 ggactctatt ctacttattt ttttgaaaat aaactgacgg tgagtttctg aataaggttt
     2461 tggtccaaac atgtgtaaag ttttaagttt gaaattagaa tgaaagagca tttccttgtg
     2521 tagtactatt ttcatatccc atttagtgta ctctcatcga ttcttagaat ttttgcgcgc
     2581 tggaactttt ccagaaaata taaagcaact aatattaata tcacaaaata gtgagggtta
     2641 tactgattat ccctaacctt ttaattgttc atcgtttcca gatgcttctc gagttttgtg
     2701 gaggtggtgc tgttgacaac atcattgtcg agctgggaca tgtactcaag gaagatcaaa
     2761 tccgatacat cggatactac gtgtgtgatg cactcaagtg gctacactcc cagaatgtga
     2821 ttcaccgtga tctgaaagct ggcaacattt tgctcaccca agacggtcag gttcgacttg
     2881 ccgattttgg agtttcggcg aagttgaaga gtgaacgtga aaagagagac acatttattg
     2941 gcacaccgta ttggtaagta acatgtatat taaaatcacg gtttaaaact gaaaaaatta
     3001 ttctttccag gatggctccg gaagttatgg cttgcgagac tttcaaggat cagccatacg
     3061 attgtatttc ggatatctgg tcttttggaa tcacactcat tgaaatggcc caaggagagc
     3121 ccccgcattc agacgtttct gttatgagag ttattatcaa agtgcagaaa tcagagccgc
     3181 caacgcttct ccaaccatct cactggaccc ggtccttcag tgacattctc acacgatgcc
     3241 ttgtcaagga tcccagaaat cgtccaccgg cagctgaaat cttcaaacat cagtggttcc
     3301 aaaatgctcc atcaaaacga aaaatgatta tggatctact cgccgaaatg tacgcagatg
     3361 ttcaagaaga agttgtcatt gatggtgatg aggaatcagt ggcaggatcc gatgagattt
     3421 ctcaacgtcg tggtgatagc tggagttcgg cttctgatag ccctcgaccg gctactagtg
     3481 atgggttcaa agttcccatt gtatcggtac ccatcattga gacacctcca ccagatactc
     3541 ctcacaaaaa gagagctgct ccgccaccac cacaagaagt caatgctcat cggcagtcgc
     3601 cagtagtgaa tgggaaacca gcagagaatt cgagttttgc agaggtttgt cgttatacat
     3661 ttgtagattg tgttactagc acagagaaac tgaattcatg ctctggcatg taatttccta
     3721 caataatctt taaaactttc agttctcctt ctctaacagc aacacatcat cagaaggaac
     3781 tgccgagttc tccacaccat ctaccaacaa gagtagtgcg caactctcca cgccagcagt
     3841 tcttagcctc aataccagcg gcagtccttc atctgccaac gagtttgtca gtccacgcag
     3901 agaagcgctc agtattctcg atgagcttac caccacattg gacgacgagc aaggatcaac
     3961 atttttcaac tcaccacgtt caagtgcgtc gccccgtcaa tctccacgtc gatcaccaca
     4021 cgaatctccg cgccattctc cacgcaattc cccacaaaag gagcaattgt ttgagcattc
     4081 gattcgtgac acgataatgg ctagccgtag cagaccatcg ctaagtccac agttgagacg
     4141 taagaatttg aataggactt tgattattaa ttgcataaca aaacaactct accaactaaa
     4201 ctatttcaga actctcacct tcggagtcag catcttcttt cgacgaaagt gttaatttat
     4261 ccttccacaa gttggagccc gcggagcatg ctggatacgt gatggcacat cagcaaatgg
     4321 aaaagactac agctcagttg aacgaacgtg caaatgctgt gagcaatatt agaactcaaa
     4381 tggaagagaa aattgctgac agctctaatt cgaagcaacg accaatcagt caaccaatca
     4441 cggaaattcc agaaggtttg tattgaaata tgtataagca aaaaaacata ctgcactcat
     4501 gtttaattat tatcgtttcg agacccatac cccttcaaat ctcaatttta aatcatttca
     4561 ggaattgttg cccagaaaaa agtcagcaga gaggaagcgg aggcggttca acactcaaat
     4621 gcactcttta agaaaccatc tcaagatatg tcagccagtt tgacagtacg ggacatggct
     4681 caacaaaaga cggaacttag agtgtcatca gcctcaactc caacaaaaac tagagcttct
     4741 cctccaaaac gcgccgaatc aaatcaatct gtgaggacga gtggttcatc aaactctgtt
     4801 gttcaacact ctgcatcatc atcgacagat tatgtcccaa catcagtgtc cgccgtgcca
     4861 gaatactttg atggaccaag acgcaatggc gagcagaaag tcccaccacc cgagccgcca
     4921 gtagactatg aaggaaatgc taaagagaat gcagctcctt cgcctgtgcc agttcctaaa
     4981 atctcccaaa aacctgtacc aactccgtca acatctacag atgttcagaa gacaaactca
     5041 aacgttgctc cgagaccgct tggcgggaga aaagatggaa atcggcagac aattactaaa
     5101 aagactagga cgtatatgat tgatggtgtt caagtcacat ctaccacagt tcatgtgttg
     5161 ggtgttaagg atgataaagt acaaaggtat accttctatt aaattttact taaatgctga
     5221 aaatttaatg tgtgagcaaa atgcgaaaat gacaattcaa ttttaaaaaa gttgaaaacc
     5281 aaatcccgcc actaacgttc tgatagtttc agaaagcaac aactccacga tctgagacgc
     5341 cttcaacgtg acgaagcccg tcaaaagcaa gaactccagg ccgagggaat caagcttgtc
     5401 gaagagcaag ccagaaagtt cacatcggag caaacaaact tgacacgaac atcggaacta
     5461 gagatggatg ctatggaacg ccgtcaacga aaagagattg aagacactga aggtgcccag
     5521 gagcatgaac tacgaaatgc gcaaaagcgt ctccgaatcg aacaggagaa ggatatgcga
     5581 gcgttcaaag agcgtctgaa gcaagaaatg aagatattta agcaagagtt gacgatgctc
     5641 tcaaaggttc agagaaaaga tgcgttgaag caacggaagg agcaaattga gattgagcat
     5701 caactcaagg agaaggactt tttgatgcaa cttcaacaga atgcggaggc aatgcttcaa
     5761 cgaatggctg aaaagcataa ggaaagaatg gcatctattg aaaagcagtt cctgatgcag
     5821 aagcacaatt tgctccgagc aaaagaaaat aacatttggg agttggaaga taagcaaatg
     5881 agagagaagt gggtttttct gtaaattagt ttttcattaa gctttaaatt ttcagatttg
     5941 tacttcatcg aaaactattc aaggatgaat actaccttct ccgcacacaa atgcttgcta
     6001 gacaccaacg tgaaatggct caaatcgaga agattcatca agaagaggaa gacgatctca
     6061 tcagagcact aacactcgat cgtaaaaagc taccgaaaat gttgcgctct gagacgaaaa
     6121 ctcgtagtgt gatgttcaaa gagagcctgc gaatcagtgc agtggtaagt acatttttta
     6181 aagaacaata tgattctatt gaataagtat gatttcaaga acatgtcaaa cgcggaaatg
     6241 caagaacgaa ttcgacgatt cgatgagcaa gaagcgttgc gcatgagagc tgcattggaa
     6301 gatcacgatt tgaagtcgca gaagaagttg caaatattaa aggagcgcca ccaggaagcg
     6361 gtatgtcttt gattaaagga aggtcaacta gaataagtaa atatttacag atcatcgagc
     6421 ttgatgagat gcagaacgag aagcgcaagc agttgctgga aaaagaaagg aacacgatga
     6481 aggagcacga ggcaaagtat cacgagatgc gtgagctgtg gcaggagaat ttgattgcaa
     6541 ggaaaacggt aggatttggc tacttttctg aaaaagtgtt cggagtttgt aaacgtgcag
     6601 agttttaaaa attttttaaa aagaacctta ctcgattacg aggcattttt aaagacagct
     6661 taaattttaa acattttttt ttgtaacttg ctgttgcaat tcccgaaaac atgtgaattt
     6721 ttaaataatt tcaattgtat gaaatgcata atttattttt aatctatttg tttttacagg
     6781 tgctcgagga gaagtttgag gacgaactct caaagcagga agtgttctac ggaatgtcgt
     6841 acacttcgtc tcaggcctca acgctgtctg gccgtcacat gccttgaacg ctctatgctt
     6901 ctgactcatt tctacgttcc tttgctttat tccatttgtc attcccattc agtttttgtc
     6961 tcccatccca accagtgcct taccacattc gacacctgcc tcgagtctcc attcttctca
     7021 tccccgtggt tttactatat acaatccaac ttttctactt ttttttgttg atccgaaatg
     7081 ggtatattgc tagtttatgt gtctagatgg gtcatttttt aatcaagtgt cttaaaattg
     7141 tatgccttcc cccccccccc ccccaaatcc tcacttccca aacatttctc ttgtccctac
     7201 ggtttatttg aagatggcgc cattccaatt tggttcctct ttgttttctc tcacaattaa
     7261 tcaaaaccct agcccccccc ccctgttttg ttacaaattc tctctccaaa atgctaataa
     7321 ttgcgatttt tggatctcca ctcagttttt gtaaatgact gctctcgttt ctttttaatg
     7381 taaaactagg ttgggagggt ttattttaag gcatgacaac cttaataatc ttaaccatac
     7441 ctgtatgtta attaataatt agcaaaatct tccaactaga cattgttatg ttttccttcc
     7501 ttacaacaac tttttttctc atttcttttc ctaatttata aaatctccta gattaggagt
     7561 gtttcatagc cactcttttt ttcatacgtt ttatcccgat tcaaccatct tactgttttg
     7621 ttataaaaca tgttataaat tttttttttt ttttagcgtt ttaaattttt tgaaataagt
     7681 aatatggaga caaattggaa ctttgcagat agaagttgct ataaaaatat acagtgctcc
     7741 acataatgat acggccaccc ccaaattttg gtataactca aaactgggtt gagatagcaa
     7801 aacataattt cttgtgaaaa tgtccgctgt actggctaac tttcagataa gtattggaaa
     7861 tatacatgaa ccgttcgtaa aaaaagataa accatttttt cataaaaatc catataaaaa
     7921 aatgcacaaa atgatacggc cacccttggt ttttgttttc tttgcaattt ttttgctaaa
     7981 cgttaggttt catgttcgtt tgtgttttta cagctatgtg tcgtggaata actttaactg
     8041 actacgaaaa aagacgaatt gtgcaaaatt atctcaaggc ttttcggatc gtcagatttt
     8101 tcgtgatttg aaacgttcga gagatatgat cattcgatat gcttcaaatc ctgccgctta
     8161 ttgcactaaa cagtcttctg gtcgcccacc acttctttct ggtagagaca agcgaaaaat
     8221 cgttcgtcta gcatccaatt gaatagtgac ttgctcaaaa attaggcgcg agatgaacct
     8281 gccagtgtct gttgagactg cacgacgtgt tctttcgaag tctcagttta tcaaaagacg
     8341 aaaattagga aaggctcctt tcattaccga aaaacactgc caaagtcgta tttagtttgc
     8401 taaaatcagc cagagaacta actggagaca agtgaggatt acggtatgat cattcaagct
     8461 catgtattgg tctcagatca tcttcagtga cgaggaaaag tttaactgtg ataaaccaga
     8521 aggctaccgt gattactggt acgatttgag aaaagaaaag atgaactaaa accaaaattg
     8581 ggcttgaatg atcatgcggt aatcttcact tgtctccagt tagttctctg gctgatttta
     8641 gctaactgaa tacgatttta gcggtttttt cggtaatgaa aggagccttt cttaattttc
     8701 gtcttttgat aaactgggaa ttcgaaagaa cacgtcgtgc agtctcaaca gacactggca
     8761 ggtgcatctc gctcctaatt ttcgagcaag tcactgttca atttgatgtt cgacaaacga
     8821 tttttcgctt gtctctacca gagatagttg aatgcaaaac tgagcaaggg tccagaaaag
     8881 agaaactgat acactcgatg ttaaaaacga gaattgattt ttaaactgat ttttctcgac
     8941 agattgacat ttattcgttt ttttttgact tagcctcacg tactcacgta ctcacttatt
     9001 tttacgattt ttttaaattt ggcaataatc acttttcaga catgctgctt ttgggttatg
     9061 ggtaatcagg tacgggcttt cagattttca agttttcagg tgactatcta ggtcacgagc
     9121 caatttcagc caggagtggg actagatat
//
