# Supplementary material for: GCK-4 regulates apical actin organization and lumen formation in the C. elegans intestine
Source: bioRxiv preprint, doi:10.64898/2026.06.05.730387, version 1 (2026-06-08)
Supplement: File S1 - DNA sequence files [file 730387_file03.zip › File S1 - DNA sequence files/gck-4(mib264[KO]) post editing.gb]

LOCUS       gck-4(mib264[KO]        4353 bp    DNA     circular SYN 20-MAY-2026
DEFINITION  Unspliced + UTR + upstream + downstream (9149bp).
ACCESSION   .
VERSION     .
KEYWORDS    .
SOURCE      synthetic DNA construct
  ORGANISM  synthetic DNA construct
REFERENCE   1  (bases 1 to 4353)
  AUTHORS   .
  TITLE     Direct Submission
  JOURNAL   Exported Jun 5, 2026 from SnapGene 8.1.1
            https://www.snapgene.com
FEATURES             Location/Qualifiers
     source          1..4353
                     /mol_type="other DNA"
                     /organism="synthetic DNA construct"
     misc_feature    2009..2088
                     /label=scar insertion
     primer_bind     complement(2089..2108)
                     /label=oMA089 gck-4 crRNA oRS759
ORIGIN
        1 aagagaaaac tagtaaatta aacacagaaa tgtgtcaaaa tttagtattt cctgaaagtt
       61 ttctattact tgaaattgca aagatttttg gtaattggta ttttagaaaa ttctcccaca
      121 ttttaaaact cttcttggtt ttgacccagt caaagtttcg ttccaagttt tacaaacttc
      181 tcgggatgcc caaccatccc tatctcatac ggtcaatcga cctccccctc tctctttgcc
      241 tctcatcctg cgttcctttt taatctatgc tccctctccc tcccactacc tactatctat
      301 atacctgtgt cccgcgcgcg cacagtttca cattctcaat ttttctaacc acctgcgtgt
      361 ctgcatatcc gccactgtct cgccgcacca acactgtcac agttgagttg agtttgagtc
      421 gtcttccgac acccagtcag tttcggttcg actttggcgg gcggcgggcg gcaataccta
      481 tttctctctg ctactgccgt atagtttgct tgcactgctc tctctctctc tctctctcac
      541 cgcttctctt tctccctctt ccactcattc ccgagtctct tccttttatt cccgctcgtc
      601 ttttatggaa aagaaaggtt ggagtatata caaaaggtgt cctggcgtct gtatttctgt
      661 ctctcgttcc gatctttttt catcccccct ccttcactac tcttgtgtgt gcgcgtacag
      721 acgggccgtg ggccggtagg gggccacttg ttgaaaatac tgtttttgtc ggacggaaaa
      781 gaaggacacg attgtgtaag agagagagtg aggttttttt tgtctctgtt tgtataaaat
      841 gcggtcaaaa attgaagagt ataattatca attattgatc ggattatctt aatttaaaat
      901 tcttctaaaa ttcttgccca ctcaatttta gatagcgctc agcactagac atcatatgcc
      961 cttctatggt ttttgtttca gaaactattt tcaatccatg tagcttcttg aaatcactgt
     1021 atttccttgt aactttatta tttatcacag ggcttgtcaa ctttgccatt tttcctgaac
     1081 ttgtttgtac gaagtaggtg taggaaatct taaattcggc ggtcaaattg atcaaacttc
     1141 attgtattca aagcgcttaa aaagagtcat tcttcattta aaattagaat aacaaacctg
     1201 ttggagtttt tagcattgaa tttgtattcg aatgttattg tttttacagt tttttatacc
     1261 aggattttct atattccagg tttttctata caaatgacaa atcttttgaa aaaataagat
     1321 tcaacaattt ttaatctaga atgtttccta ttctcttcaa agacactgtt ttccttgtta
     1381 ctcattgctt tcggttagtc agtataaaca cacattttca gtcaaaataa atttttcgga
     1441 aaaatgaaaa actacaaata tttacccgca ttcctgaaaa gctcaaaacg ttttatttgc
     1501 aattttttgc tgttttatcc agtttctaat atctagaaat gtgatctctc aatacttatg
     1561 cattttccac ttgaattacc cttttgacct gctttcccaa aacaactctc aaattttcaa
     1621 tgtatttcat tttatgaccg gcatttttta attcacataa aatatgcatg aaacggagct
     1681 ctgaacctat tttgtacttt aagtgttttt tttaaagtac atgattgaat cagatagcat
     1741 tcatttagtt tcaaaagcaa caaaaaaaat attatttacc gtcaaagttt atcatgcatt
     1801 tttaccactg aatcactttc tcttgctttc cctcctacac ttctcccgtt ttagtgtagc
     1861 catttttttc catttttttc ttctcgcatc ttacatattt gtatgtgaac aaaccgtcat
     1921 gtgttcgcgc ttttttttac tgcactttct ctatccgtca acattgataa tcacaacata
     1981 tgttcaaccc cgatttttcc agaggtcgaa ctctcaaagc aggaagtgtt ctacggaatg
     2041 tcgtacactt cgtctcaggc ctcaacgctg tctggccgtc acatgccttg aacgctctat
     2101 gcttctgact catttctacg ttcctttgct ttattccatt tgtcattccc attcagtttt
     2161 tgtctcccat cccaaccagt gccttaccac attcgacacc tgcctcgagt ctccattctt
     2221 ctcatccccg tggttttact atatacaatc caacttttct actttttttt gttgatccga
     2281 aatgggtata ttgctagttt atgtgtctag atgggtcatt ttttaatcaa gtgtcttaaa
     2341 attgtatgcc ttcccccccc ccccccccaa atcctcactt cccaaacatt tctcttgtcc
     2401 ctacggttta tttgaagatg gcgccattcc aatttggttc ctctttgttt tctctcacaa
     2461 ttaatcaaaa ccctagcccc ccccccctgt tttgttacaa attctctctc caaaatgcta
     2521 ataattgcga tttttggatc tccactcagt ttttgtaaat gactgctctc gtttcttttt
     2581 aatgtaaaac taggttggga gggtttattt taaggcatga caaccttaat aatcttaacc
     2641 atacctgtat gttaattaat aattagcaaa atcttccaac tagacattgt tatgttttcc
     2701 ttccttacaa caactttttt tctcatttct tttcctaatt tataaaatct cctagattag
     2761 gagtgtttca tagccactct ttttttcata cgttttatcc cgattcaacc atcttactgt
     2821 tttgttataa aacatgttat aaattttttt ttttttttag cgttttaaat tttttgaaat
     2881 aagtaatatg gagacaaatt ggaactttgc agatagaagt tgctataaaa atatacagtg
     2941 ctccacataa tgatacggcc acccccaaat tttggtataa ctcaaaactg ggttgagata
     3001 gcaaaacata atttcttgtg aaaatgtccg ctgtactggc taactttcag ataagtattg
     3061 gaaatataca tgaaccgttc gtaaaaaaag ataaaccatt ttttcataaa aatccatata
     3121 aaaaaatgca caaaatgata cggccaccct tggtttttgt tttctttgca atttttttgc
     3181 taaacgttag gtttcatgtt cgtttgtgtt tttacagcta tgtgtcgtgg aataacttta
     3241 actgactacg aaaaaagacg aattgtgcaa aattatctca aggcttttcg gatcgtcaga
     3301 tttttcgtga tttgaaacgt tcgagagata tgatcattcg atatgcttca aatcctgccg
     3361 cttattgcac taaacagtct tctggtcgcc caccacttct ttctggtaga gacaagcgaa
     3421 aaatcgttcg tctagcatcc aattgaatag tgacttgctc aaaaattagg cgcgagatga
     3481 acctgccagt gtctgttgag actgcacgac gtgttctttc gaagtctcag tttatcaaaa
     3541 gacgaaaatt aggaaaggct cctttcatta ccgaaaaaca ctgccaaagt cgtatttagt
     3601 ttgctaaaat cagccagaga actaactgga gacaagtgag gattacggta tgatcattca
     3661 agctcatgta ttggtctcag atcatcttca gtgacgagga aaagtttaac tgtgataaac
     3721 cagaaggcta ccgtgattac tggtacgatt tgagaaaaga aaagatgaac taaaaccaaa
     3781 attgggcttg aatgatcatg cggtaatctt cacttgtctc cagttagttc tctggctgat
     3841 tttagctaac tgaatacgat tttagcggtt ttttcggtaa tgaaaggagc ctttcttaat
     3901 tttcgtcttt tgataaactg ggaattcgaa agaacacgtc gtgcagtctc aacagacact
     3961 ggcaggtgca tctcgctcct aattttcgag caagtcactg ttcaatttga tgttcgacaa
     4021 acgatttttc gcttgtctct accagagata gttgaatgca aaactgagca agggtccaga
     4081 aaagagaaac tgatacactc gatgttaaaa acgagaattg atttttaaac tgatttttct
     4141 cgacagattg acatttattc gttttttttt gacttagcct cacgtactca cgtactcact
     4201 tatttttacg atttttttaa atttggcaat aatcactttt cagacatgct gcttttgggt
     4261 tatgggtaat caggtacggg ctttcagatt ttcaagtttt caggtgacta tctaggtcac
     4321 gagccaattt cagccaggag tgggactaga tat
//
