# Supplementary material for: GCK-4 regulates apical actin organization and lumen formation in the C. elegans intestine
Source: bioRxiv preprint, doi:10.64898/2026.06.05.730387, version 1 (2026-06-08)
Supplement: File S1 - DNA sequence files [file 730387_file03.zip › File S1 - DNA sequence files/gck-4(mib37[gck-4 mCherry AID]) post editing.gb]

LOCUS       gck-4(mib37[gck-       10235 bp    DNA     linear   SYN 20-MAY-2026
DEFINITION  Unspliced + UTR + upstream + downstream (9149bp).
ACCESSION   .
VERSION     .
KEYWORDS    .
SOURCE      synthetic DNA construct
  ORGANISM  synthetic DNA construct
REFERENCE   1  (bases 1 to 10235)
  AUTHORS   .
  TITLE     Direct Submission
  JOURNAL   Exported Jun 5, 2026 from SnapGene 8.1.1
            https://www.snapgene.com
FEATURES             Location/Qualifiers
     source          1..10235
                     /mol_type="other DNA"
                     /organism="synthetic DNA construct"
     CDS             join(2069..2143,2194..2439,2682..2953,3011..3644,3743..4139,
                     4210..4455,4562..5186,5313..5888,5936..6164,6220..6360,
                     6411..6548,6780..7076,7128..7349,7401..7608,7660..7973)
                     /codon_start=1
                     /label=gck-4
                     /translation="MAFLNKVKNLFRANQAEKKLPSYIYDNVNPRDHWNIIGELGDGAF
                     GKVEKAVSRTDPKLFAASKSIEIQEGEELEDFLVEIEILSECKGHPVMLGLYSTYFFEN
                     KLTMLLEFCGGGAVDNIIVELGHVLKEDQIRYIGYYVCDALKWLHSQNVIHRDLKAGNI
                     LLTQDGQVRLADFGVSAKLKSEREKRDTFIGTPYWMAPEVMACETFKDQPYDCISDIWS
                     FGITLIEMAQGEPPHSDVSVMRVIIKVQKSEPPTLLQPSHWTRSFSDILTRCLVKDPRN
                     RPPAAEIFKHQWFQNAPSKRKMIMDLLAEMYADVQEEVVIDGDEESVAGSDEISQRRGD
                     SWSSASDSPRPATSDGFKVPIVSVPIIETPPPDTPHKKRAAPPPPQEVNAHRQSPVVNG
                     KPAENSSFAEFSFSNSNTSSEGTAEFSTPSTNKSSAQLSTPAVLSLNTSGSPSSANEFV
                     SPRREALSILDELTTTLDDEQGSTFFNSPRSSASPRQSPRRSPHESPRHSPRNSPQKEQ
                     LFEHSIRDTIMASRSRPSLSPQLRQLSPSESASSFDESVNLSFHKLEPAEHAGYVMAHQ
                     QMEKTTAQLNERANAVSNIRTQMEEKIADSSNSKQRPISQPITEIPEGIVAQKKVSREE
                     AEAVQHSNALFKKPSQDMSASLTVRDMAQQKTELRVSSASTPTKTRASPPKRAESNQSV
                     RTSGSSNSVVQHSASSSTDYVPTSVSAVPEYFDGPRRNGEQKVPPPEPPVDYEGNAKEN
                     AAPSPVPVPKISQKPVPTPSTSTDVQKTNSNVAPRPLGGRKDGNRQTITKKTRTYMIDG
                     VQVTSTTVHVLGVKDDKVQRKQQLHDLRRLQRDEARQKQELQAEGIKLVEEQARKFTSE
                     QTNLTRTSELEMDAMERRQRKEIEDTEGAQEHELRNAQKRLRIEQEKDMRAFKERLKQE
                     MKIFKQELTMLSKVQRKDALKQRKEQIEIEHQLKEKDFLMQLQQNAEAMLQRMAEKHKE
                     RMASIEKQFLMQKHNLLRAKENNIWELEDKQMREKFVLHRKLFKDEYYLLRTQMLARHQ
                     REMAQIEKIHQEEEDDLIRALTLDRKKLPKMLRSETKTRSVMFKESLRISAVNMSNAEM
                     QERIRRFDEQEALRMRAALEDHDLKSQKKLQILKERHQEAIIELDEMQNEKRKQLLEKE
                     RNTMKEHEAKYHEMRELWQENLIARKTVLEEKFEDELSKQEVFYGMSYTSSQASTLSGR
                     HMPAGSGGSGGTGGSGMSKGEEDNMAIIKEFMRFKVHMEGSVNGHEFEIEGEGEGRPYE
                     GTQTAKLKVTKGGPLPFAWDILSPQFMYGSKAYVKHPADIPDYLKLSFPEGFKWERVMN
                     FEDGGVVTVTQDSSLQDGEFIYKVKLRGTNFPSDGPVMQKKTMGWEASSERMYPEDGAL
                     KGEIKQRLKLKDGGHYDAEVKTTYKAKKPVQLPGAYNVNIKLDITSHNEDYTIVEQYER
                     AEGRHSTGGMDELYKVSLK*LRIAYIIRSYFQGPKDPAKPPAKAQVVGWPPVRSYRKNV
                     MVSCQKSSGGPEAAAFVKT"
     misc_feature    complement(6885..6887)
                     /label=Sap Trap gg Overlap
     misc_feature    6888..6923
                     /label=C-tag Linker
     misc_feature    6924..6926
                     /label=ATG overlap
     misc_feature    join(6927..7076,7128..7349,7401..7608,7660..7778)
                     /label=mCherry_cai_0.99
     primer_bind     6962..6981
                     /label=mCherry seq R
     intron          7077..7127
                     /label=GFP_intr-1
     intron          7350..7400
                     /label=GFP_intr-2
     intron          7609..7659
                     /label=GFP-intr-3
     primer_bind     7696..7715
                     /label=mCherry seq F
     misc_feature    7779..7781
                     /label=AAG overlap
     intron          7782..7792
                     /label=intron(1)
     misc_feature    7793..7826
                     /label=loxP
     intron          7827..7832
                     /label=intron
     misc_feature    7833..7835
                     /label=GGT overlap
     misc_feature    7836..7967
                     /label=AID 71-114
     misc_feature    7968..7970
                     /label=ACG overlap
ORIGIN
        1 aagagaaaac tagtaaatta aacacagaaa tgtgtcaaaa tttagtattt cctgaaagtt
       61 ttctattact tgaaattgca aagatttttg gtaattggta ttttagaaaa ttctcccaca
      121 ttttaaaact cttcttggtt ttgacccagt caaagtttcg ttccaagttt tacaaacttc
      181 tcgggatgcc caaccatccc tatctcatac ggtcaatcga cctccccctc tctctttgcc
      241 tctcatcctg cgttcctttt taatctatgc tccctctccc tcccactacc tactatctat
      301 atacctgtgt cccgcgcgcg cacagtttca cattctcaat ttttctaacc acctgcgtgt
      361 ctgcatatcc gccactgtct cgccgcacca acactgtcac agttgagttg agtttgagtc
      421 gtcttccgac acccagtcag tttcggttcg actttggcgg gcggcgggcg gcaataccta
      481 tttctctctg ctactgccgt atagtttgct tgcactgctc tctctctctc tctctctcac
      541 cgcttctctt tctccctctt ccactcattc ccgagtctct tccttttatt cccgctcgtc
      601 ttttatggaa aagaaaggtt ggagtatata caaaaggtgt cctggcgtct gtatttctgt
      661 ctctcgttcc gatctttttt catcccccct ccttcactac tcttgtgtgt gcgcgtacag
      721 acgggccgtg ggccggtagg gggccacttg ttgaaaatac tgtttttgtc ggacggaaaa
      781 gaaggacacg attgtgtaag agagagagtg aggttttttt tgtctctgtt tgtataaaat
      841 gcggtcaaaa attgaagagt ataattatca attattgatc ggattatctt aatttaaaat
      901 tcttctaaaa ttcttgccca ctcaatttta gatagcgctc agcactagac atcatatgcc
      961 cttctatggt ttttgtttca gaaactattt tcaatccatg tagcttcttg aaatcactgt
     1021 atttccttgt aactttatta tttatcacag ggcttgtcaa ctttgccatt tttcctgaac
     1081 ttgtttgtac gaagtaggtg taggaaatct taaattcggc ggtcaaattg atcaaacttc
     1141 attgtattca aagcgcttaa aaagagtcat tcttcattta aaattagaat aacaaacctg
     1201 ttggagtttt tagcattgaa tttgtattcg aatgttattg tttttacagt tttttatacc
     1261 aggattttct atattccagg tttttctata caaatgacaa atcttttgaa aaaataagat
     1321 tcaacaattt ttaatctaga atgtttccta ttctcttcaa agacactgtt ttccttgtta
     1381 ctcattgctt tcggttagtc agtataaaca cacattttca gtcaaaataa atttttcgga
     1441 aaaatgaaaa actacaaata tttacccgca ttcctgaaaa gctcaaaacg ttttatttgc
     1501 aattttttgc tgttttatcc agtttctaat atctagaaat gtgatctctc aatacttatg
     1561 cattttccac ttgaattacc cttttgacct gctttcccaa aacaactctc aaattttcaa
     1621 tgtatttcat tttatgaccg gcatttttta attcacataa aatatgcatg aaacggagct
     1681 ctgaacctat tttgtacttt aagtgttttt tttaaagtac atgattgaat cagatagcat
     1741 tcatttagtt tcaaaagcaa caaaaaaaat attatttacc gtcaaagttt atcatgcatt
     1801 tttaccactg aatcactttc tcttgctttc cctcctacac ttctcccgtt ttagtgtagc
     1861 catttttttc catttttttc ttctcgcatc ttacatattt gtatgtgaac aaaccgtcat
     1921 gtgttcgcgc ttttttttac tgcactttct ctatccgtca acattgataa tcacaacata
     1981 tgttcaaccc cgatttttcc agaggtcgcg ttgtataaaa ggaggtgtga ctgcattcgc
     2041 cgtcgcttca cctttctttt tagccaccat ggcgtttttg aataaagtca aaaacttgtt
     2101 tcgtgccaat caagcggaga agaagttacc tagttacatt tatgtgagtt cacaagtttt
     2161 tttcaaatga aaaccaagat tccaataatt caggacaatg tgaacccacg cgatcactgg
     2221 aacattattg gagagcttgg cgatggagca tttggaaaag ttgaaaaagc agtgtcacgg
     2281 acggatccca aactttttgc cgcatcaaag tctattgaaa ttcaagaagg cgaagaactg
     2341 gaagatttcc ttgttgaaat cgaaattctc agcgaatgca agggtcatcc tgttatgtta
     2401 ggactctatt ctacttattt ttttgaaaat aaactgacgg tgagtttctg aataaggttt
     2461 tggtccaaac atgtgtaaag ttttaagttt gaaattagaa tgaaagagca tttccttgtg
     2521 tagtactatt ttcatatccc atttagtgta ctctcatcga ttcttagaat ttttgcgcgc
     2581 tggaactttt ccagaaaata taaagcaact aatattaata tcacaaaata gtgagggtta
     2641 tactgattat ccctaacctt ttaattgttc atcgtttcca gatgcttctc gagttttgtg
     2701 gaggtggtgc tgttgacaac atcattgtcg agctgggaca tgtactcaag gaagatcaaa
     2761 tccgatacat cggatactac gtgtgtgatg cactcaagtg gctacactcc cagaatgtga
     2821 ttcaccgtga tctgaaagct ggcaacattt tgctcaccca agacggtcag gttcgacttg
     2881 ccgattttgg agtttcggcg aagttgaaga gtgaacgtga aaagagagac acatttattg
     2941 gcacaccgta ttggtaagta acatgtatat taaaatcacg gtttaaaact gaaaaaatta
     3001 ttctttccag gatggctccg gaagttatgg cttgcgagac tttcaaggat cagccatacg
     3061 attgtatttc ggatatctgg tcttttggaa tcacactcat tgaaatggcc caaggagagc
     3121 ccccgcattc agacgtttct gttatgagag ttattatcaa agtgcagaaa tcagagccgc
     3181 caacgcttct ccaaccatct cactggaccc ggtccttcag tgacattctc acacgatgcc
     3241 ttgtcaagga tcccagaaat cgtccaccgg cagctgaaat cttcaaacat cagtggttcc
     3301 aaaatgctcc atcaaaacga aaaatgatta tggatctact cgccgaaatg tacgcagatg
     3361 ttcaagaaga agttgtcatt gatggtgatg aggaatcagt ggcaggatcc gatgagattt
     3421 ctcaacgtcg tggtgatagc tggagttcgg cttctgatag ccctcgaccg gctactagtg
     3481 atgggttcaa agttcccatt gtatcggtac ccatcattga gacacctcca ccagatactc
     3541 ctcacaaaaa gagagctgct ccgccaccac cacaagaagt caatgctcat cggcagtcgc
     3601 cagtagtgaa tgggaaacca gcagagaatt cgagttttgc agaggtttgt cgttatacat
     3661 ttgtagattg tgttactagc acagagaaac tgaattcatg ctctggcatg taatttccta
     3721 caataatctt taaaactttc agttctcctt ctctaacagc aacacatcat cagaaggaac
     3781 tgccgagttc tccacaccat ctaccaacaa gagtagtgcg caactctcca cgccagcagt
     3841 tcttagcctc aataccagcg gcagtccttc atctgccaac gagtttgtca gtccacgcag
     3901 agaagcgctc agtattctcg atgagcttac caccacattg gacgacgagc aaggatcaac
     3961 atttttcaac tcaccacgtt caagtgcgtc gccccgtcaa tctccacgtc gatcaccaca
     4021 cgaatctccg cgccattctc cacgcaattc cccacaaaag gagcaattgt ttgagcattc
     4081 gattcgtgac acgataatgg ctagccgtag cagaccatcg ctaagtccac agttgagacg
     4141 taagaatttg aataggactt tgattattaa ttgcataaca aaacaactct accaactaaa
     4201 ctatttcaga actctcacct tcggagtcag catcttcttt cgacgaaagt gttaatttat
     4261 ccttccacaa gttggagccc gcggagcatg ctggatacgt gatggcacat cagcaaatgg
     4321 aaaagactac agctcagttg aacgaacgtg caaatgctgt gagcaatatt agaactcaaa
     4381 tggaagagaa aattgctgac agctctaatt cgaagcaacg accaatcagt caaccaatca
     4441 cggaaattcc agaaggtttg tattgaaata tgtataagca aaaaaacata ctgcactcat
     4501 gtttaattat tatcgtttcg agacccatac cccttcaaat ctcaatttta aatcatttca
     4561 ggaattgttg cccagaaaaa agtcagcaga gaggaagcgg aggcggttca acactcaaat
     4621 gcactcttta agaaaccatc tcaagatatg tcagccagtt tgacagtacg ggacatggct
     4681 caacaaaaga cggaacttag agtgtcatca gcctcaactc caacaaaaac tagagcttct
     4741 cctccaaaac gcgccgaatc aaatcaatct gtgaggacga gtggttcatc aaactctgtt
     4801 gttcaacact ctgcatcatc atcgacagat tatgtcccaa catcagtgtc cgccgtgcca
     4861 gaatactttg atggaccaag acgcaatggc gagcagaaag tcccaccacc cgagccgcca
     4921 gtagactatg aaggaaatgc taaagagaat gcagctcctt cgcctgtgcc agttcctaaa
     4981 atctcccaaa aacctgtacc aactccgtca acatctacag atgttcagaa gacaaactca
     5041 aacgttgctc cgagaccgct tggcgggaga aaagatggaa atcggcagac aattactaaa
     5101 aagactagga cgtatatgat tgatggtgtt caagtcacat ctaccacagt tcatgtgttg
     5161 ggtgttaagg atgataaagt acaaaggtat accttctatt aaattttact taaatgctga
     5221 aaatttaatg tgtgagcaaa atgcgaaaat gacaattcaa ttttaaaaaa gttgaaaacc
     5281 aaatcccgcc actaacgttc tgatagtttc agaaagcaac aactccacga tctgagacgc
     5341 cttcaacgtg acgaagcccg tcaaaagcaa gaactccagg ccgagggaat caagcttgtc
     5401 gaagagcaag ccagaaagtt cacatcggag caaacaaact tgacacgaac atcggaacta
     5461 gagatggatg ctatggaacg ccgtcaacga aaagagattg aagacactga aggtgcccag
     5521 gagcatgaac tacgaaatgc gcaaaagcgt ctccgaatcg aacaggagaa ggatatgcga
     5581 gcgttcaaag agcgtctgaa gcaagaaatg aagatattta agcaagagtt gacgatgctc
     5641 tcaaaggttc agagaaaaga tgcgttgaag caacggaagg agcaaattga gattgagcat
     5701 caactcaagg agaaggactt tttgatgcaa cttcaacaga atgcggaggc aatgcttcaa
     5761 cgaatggctg aaaagcataa ggaaagaatg gcatctattg aaaagcagtt cctgatgcag
     5821 aagcacaatt tgctccgagc aaaagaaaat aacatttggg agttggaaga taagcaaatg
     5881 agagagaagt gggtttttct gtaaattagt ttttcattaa gctttaaatt ttcagatttg
     5941 tacttcatcg aaaactattc aaggatgaat actaccttct ccgcacacaa atgcttgcta
     6001 gacaccaacg tgaaatggct caaatcgaga agattcatca agaagaggaa gacgatctca
     6061 tcagagcact aacactcgat cgtaaaaagc taccgaaaat gttgcgctct gagacgaaaa
     6121 ctcgtagtgt gatgttcaaa gagagcctgc gaatcagtgc agtggtaagt acatttttta
     6181 aagaacaata tgattctatt gaataagtat gatttcaaga acatgtcaaa cgcggaaatg
     6241 caagaacgaa ttcgacgatt cgatgagcaa gaagcgttgc gcatgagagc tgcattggaa
     6301 gatcacgatt tgaagtcgca gaagaagttg caaatattaa aggagcgcca ccaggaagcg
     6361 gtatgtcttt gattaaagga aggtcaacta gaataagtaa atatttacag atcatcgagc
     6421 ttgatgagat gcagaacgag aagcgcaagc agttgctgga aaaagaaagg aacacgatga
     6481 aggagcacga ggcaaagtat cacgagatgc gtgagctgtg gcaggagaat ttgattgcaa
     6541 ggaaaacggt aggatttggc tacttttctg aaaaagtgtt cggagtttgt aaacgtgcag
     6601 agttttaaaa attttttaaa aagaacctta ctcgattacg aggcattttt aaagacagct
     6661 taaattttaa acattttttt ttgtaacttg ctgttgcaat tcccgaaaac atgtgaattt
     6721 ttaaataatt tcaattgtat gaaatgcata atttattttt aatctatttg tttttacagg
     6781 tgctcgagga gaagtttgag gacgaactct caaagcagga agtgttctac ggaatgtcgt
     6841 acacttcgtc tcaggcctca acgctgtctg gccgtcacat gcctgcgggc agcggtggca
     6901 gtggaggtac cggcggaagc ggtatgtcca agggagagga ggacaacatg gccatcatca
     6961 aggagttcat gcgtttcaag gtccacatgg agggatcagt caacggacac gagttcgaga
     7021 tcgagggaga gggagaggga cgtccatacg agggaaccca aaccgccaag ctcaaggtaa
     7081 gtttaaacat atatatacta actaaccctg attatttaaa ttttcaggtc accaagggag
     7141 gaccactccc attcgcctgg gacatcctct ccccacaatt catgtacgga tcaaaggcct
     7201 acgtcaagca cccagccgac atcccagact acctcaagct ctccttccca gagggattca
     7261 agtgggagcg tgtcatgaac ttcgaggacg gaggagtcgt caccgtcacc caagactcct
     7321 ccctccaaga cggagagttc atctacaagg taagtttaaa cagttcggta ctaactaacc
     7381 atacatattt aaattttcag gtcaagctcc gtggaaccaa cttcccatcc gacggaccag
     7441 tcatgcaaaa gaagaccatg ggatgggagg cctcctccga gcgtatgtac ccagaggacg
     7501 gagccctcaa gggagagatc aagcaacgtc tcaagctcaa ggacggagga cactacgacg
     7561 ccgaggtcaa gaccacctac aaggccaaga agccagtcca actcccaggt aagtttaaac
     7621 atgattttac taactaacta atctgattta aattttcagg agcctacaac gtcaacatca
     7681 agctcgacat cacctcccac aacgaggact acaccatcgt cgagcaatac gagcgtgccg
     7741 agggacgtca ctccaccgga ggaatggacg agctctacaa ggtaagttta aaataacttc
     7801 gtatagcata cattatacga agttattttc agggtcctaa agatccagcc aaacctccgg
     7861 ccaaggcaca agttgtggga tggccaccgg tgagatcata ccggaagaac gtgatggttt
     7921 cctgccaaaa atcaagcggt ggcccggagg cggcggcgtt cgtgaagacg tgaacgctct
     7981 atgcttctga ctcatttcta cgttcctttg ctttattcca tttgtcattc ccattcagtt
     8041 tttgtctccc atcccaacca gtgccttacc acattcgaca cctgcctcga gtctccattc
     8101 ttctcatccc cgtggtttta ctatatacaa tccaactttt ctactttttt ttgttgatcc
     8161 gaaatgggta tattgctagt ttatgtgtct agatgggtca ttttttaatc aagtgtctta
     8221 aaattgtatg ccttcccccc cccccccccc aaatcctcac ttcccaaaca tttctcttgt
     8281 ccctacggtt tatttgaaga tggcgccatt ccaatttggt tcctctttgt tttctctcac
     8341 aattaatcaa aaccctagcc ccccccccct gttttgttac aaattctctc tccaaaatgc
     8401 taataattgc gatttttgga tctccactca gtttttgtaa atgactgctc tcgtttcttt
     8461 ttaatgtaaa actaggttgg gagggtttat tttaaggcat gacaacctta ataatcttaa
     8521 ccatacctgt atgttaatta ataattagca aaatcttcca actagacatt gttatgtttt
     8581 ccttccttac aacaactttt tttctcattt cttttcctaa tttataaaat ctcctagatt
     8641 aggagtgttt catagccact ctttttttca tacgttttat cccgattcaa ccatcttact
     8701 gttttgttat aaaacatgtt ataaattttt tttttttttt agcgttttaa attttttgaa
     8761 ataagtaata tggagacaaa ttggaacttt gcagatagaa gttgctataa aaatatacag
     8821 tgctccacat aatgatacgg ccacccccaa attttggtat aactcaaaac tgggttgaga
     8881 tagcaaaaca taatttcttg tgaaaatgtc cgctgtactg gctaactttc agataagtat
     8941 tggaaatata catgaaccgt tcgtaaaaaa agataaacca ttttttcata aaaatccata
     9001 taaaaaaatg cacaaaatga tacggccacc cttggttttt gttttctttg caattttttt
     9061 gctaaacgtt aggtttcatg ttcgtttgtg tttttacagc tatgtgtcgt ggaataactt
     9121 taactgacta cgaaaaaaga cgaattgtgc aaaattatct caaggctttt cggatcgtca
     9181 gatttttcgt gatttgaaac gttcgagaga tatgatcatt cgatatgctt caaatcctgc
     9241 cgcttattgc actaaacagt cttctggtcg cccaccactt ctttctggta gagacaagcg
     9301 aaaaatcgtt cgtctagcat ccaattgaat agtgacttgc tcaaaaatta ggcgcgagat
     9361 gaacctgcca gtgtctgttg agactgcacg acgtgttctt tcgaagtctc agtttatcaa
     9421 aagacgaaaa ttaggaaagg ctcctttcat taccgaaaaa cactgccaaa gtcgtattta
     9481 gtttgctaaa atcagccaga gaactaactg gagacaagtg aggattacgg tatgatcatt
     9541 caagctcatg tattggtctc agatcatctt cagtgacgag gaaaagttta actgtgataa
     9601 accagaaggc taccgtgatt actggtacga tttgagaaaa gaaaagatga actaaaacca
     9661 aaattgggct tgaatgatca tgcggtaatc ttcacttgtc tccagttagt tctctggctg
     9721 attttagcta actgaatacg attttagcgg ttttttcggt aatgaaagga gcctttctta
     9781 attttcgtct tttgataaac tgggaattcg aaagaacacg tcgtgcagtc tcaacagaca
     9841 ctggcaggtg catctcgctc ctaattttcg agcaagtcac tgttcaattt gatgttcgac
     9901 aaacgatttt tcgcttgtct ctaccagaga tagttgaatg caaaactgag caagggtcca
     9961 gaaaagagaa actgatacac tcgatgttaa aaacgagaat tgatttttaa actgattttt
    10021 ctcgacagat tgacatttat tcgttttttt ttgacttagc ctcacgtact cacgtactca
    10081 cttattttta cgattttttt aaatttggca ataatcactt ttcagacatg ctgcttttgg
    10141 gttatgggta atcaggtacg ggctttcaga ttttcaagtt ttcaggtgac tatctaggtc
    10201 acgagccaat ttcagccagg agtgggacta gatat
//
