# Supplementary material for: GCK-4 regulates apical actin organization and lumen formation in the C. elegans intestine
Source: bioRxiv preprint, doi:10.64898/2026.06.05.730387, version 1 (2026-06-08)
Supplement: File S1 - DNA sequence files [file 730387_file03.zip › File S1 - DNA sequence files/gck-4(mib431[gck[K64R]]) post editing.gb]

LOCUS       gck-4(mib431[gck        9149 bp    DNA     linear   SYN 20-MAY-2026
DEFINITION  Unspliced + UTR + upstream + downstream (9149bp).
ACCESSION   .
VERSION     .
KEYWORDS    .
SOURCE      synthetic DNA construct
  ORGANISM  synthetic DNA construct
REFERENCE   1  (bases 1 to 9149)
  AUTHORS   .
  TITLE     Direct Submission
  JOURNAL   Exported Jun 5, 2026 from SnapGene 8.1.1
            https://www.snapgene.com
FEATURES             Location/Qualifiers
     source          1..9149
                     /mol_type="other DNA"
                     /organism="synthetic DNA construct"
     CDS             join(2069..2143,2194..2439,2682..2953,3011..3644,3743..4139,
                     4210..4455,4562..5186,5313..5888,5936..6164,6220..6360,
                     6411..6548,6780..6887)
                     /codon_start=1
                     /label=gck-4
                     /translation="MAFLNKVKNLFRANQAEKKLPSYIYDNVNPRDHWNIIGELGDGAF
                     GKVEKAVSRTDPKLFAASRSIEIQEGEELEDFLVEIEILSECKGHPVMLGLYSTYFFEN
                     KLTMLLEFCGGGAVDNIIVELGHVLKEDQIRYIGYYVCDALKWLHSQNVIHRDLKAGNI
                     LLTQDGQVRLADFGVSAKLKSEREKRDTFIGTPYWMAPEVMACETFKDQPYDCISDIWS
                     FGITLIEMAQGEPPHSDVSVMRVIIKVQKSEPPTLLQPSHWTRSFSDILTRCLVKDPRN
                     RPPAAEIFKHQWFQNAPSKRKMIMDLLAEMYADVQEEVVIDGDEESVAGSDEISQRRGD
                     SWSSASDSPRPATSDGFKVPIVSVPIIETPPPDTPHKKRAAPPPPQEVNAHRQSPVVNG
                     KPAENSSFAEFSFSNSNTSSEGTAEFSTPSTNKSSAQLSTPAVLSLNTSGSPSSANEFV
                     SPRREALSILDELTTTLDDEQGSTFFNSPRSSASPRQSPRRSPHESPRHSPRNSPQKEQ
                     LFEHSIRDTIMASRSRPSLSPQLRQLSPSESASSFDESVNLSFHKLEPAEHAGYVMAHQ
                     QMEKTTAQLNERANAVSNIRTQMEEKIADSSNSKQRPISQPITEIPEGIVAQKKVSREE
                     AEAVQHSNALFKKPSQDMSASLTVRDMAQQKTELRVSSASTPTKTRASPPKRAESNQSV
                     RTSGSSNSVVQHSASSSTDYVPTSVSAVPEYFDGPRRNGEQKVPPPEPPVDYEGNAKEN
                     AAPSPVPVPKISQKPVPTPSTSTDVQKTNSNVAPRPLGGRKDGNRQTITKKTRTYMIDG
                     VQVTSTTVHVLGVKDDKVQRKQQLHDLRRLQRDEARQKQELQAEGIKLVEEQARKFTSE
                     QTNLTRTSELEMDAMERRQRKEIEDTEGAQEHELRNAQKRLRIEQEKDMRAFKERLKQE
                     MKIFKQELTMLSKVQRKDALKQRKEQIEIEHQLKEKDFLMQLQQNAEAMLQRMAEKHKE
                     RMASIEKQFLMQKHNLLRAKENNIWELEDKQMREKFVLHRKLFKDEYYLLRTQMLARHQ
                     REMAQIEKIHQEEEDDLIRALTLDRKKLPKMLRSETKTRSVMFKESLRISAVNMSNAEM
                     QERIRRFDEQEALRMRAALEDHDLKSQKKLQILKERHQEAIIELDEMQNEKRKQLLEKE
                     RNTMKEHEAKYHEMRELWQENLIARKTVLEEKFEDELSKQEVFYGMSYTSSQASTLSGR
                     HMP"
     primer_bind     2270..2349
                     /label=ssODN donor
ORIGIN
        1 aagagaaaac tagtaaatta aacacagaaa tgtgtcaaaa tttagtattt cctgaaagtt
       61 ttctattact tgaaattgca aagatttttg gtaattggta ttttagaaaa ttctcccaca
      121 ttttaaaact cttcttggtt ttgacccagt caaagtttcg ttccaagttt tacaaacttc
      181 tcgggatgcc caaccatccc tatctcatac ggtcaatcga cctccccctc tctctttgcc
      241 tctcatcctg cgttcctttt taatctatgc tccctctccc tcccactacc tactatctat
      301 atacctgtgt cccgcgcgcg cacagtttca cattctcaat ttttctaacc acctgcgtgt
      361 ctgcatatcc gccactgtct cgccgcacca acactgtcac agttgagttg agtttgagtc
      421 gtcttccgac acccagtcag tttcggttcg actttggcgg gcggcgggcg gcaataccta
      481 tttctctctg ctactgccgt atagtttgct tgcactgctc tctctctctc tctctctcac
      541 cgcttctctt tctccctctt ccactcattc ccgagtctct tccttttatt cccgctcgtc
      601 ttttatggaa aagaaaggtt ggagtatata caaaaggtgt cctggcgtct gtatttctgt
      661 ctctcgttcc gatctttttt catcccccct ccttcactac tcttgtgtgt gcgcgtacag
      721 acgggccgtg ggccggtagg gggccacttg ttgaaaatac tgtttttgtc ggacggaaaa
      781 gaaggacacg attgtgtaag agagagagtg aggttttttt tgtctctgtt tgtataaaat
      841 gcggtcaaaa attgaagagt ataattatca attattgatc ggattatctt aatttaaaat
      901 tcttctaaaa ttcttgccca ctcaatttta gatagcgctc agcactagac atcatatgcc
      961 cttctatggt ttttgtttca gaaactattt tcaatccatg tagcttcttg aaatcactgt
     1021 atttccttgt aactttatta tttatcacag ggcttgtcaa ctttgccatt tttcctgaac
     1081 ttgtttgtac gaagtaggtg taggaaatct taaattcggc ggtcaaattg atcaaacttc
     1141 attgtattca aagcgcttaa aaagagtcat tcttcattta aaattagaat aacaaacctg
     1201 ttggagtttt tagcattgaa tttgtattcg aatgttattg tttttacagt tttttatacc
     1261 aggattttct atattccagg tttttctata caaatgacaa atcttttgaa aaaataagat
     1321 tcaacaattt ttaatctaga atgtttccta ttctcttcaa agacactgtt ttccttgtta
     1381 ctcattgctt tcggttagtc agtataaaca cacattttca gtcaaaataa atttttcgga
     1441 aaaatgaaaa actacaaata tttacccgca ttcctgaaaa gctcaaaacg ttttatttgc
     1501 aattttttgc tgttttatcc agtttctaat atctagaaat gtgatctctc aatacttatg
     1561 cattttccac ttgaattacc cttttgacct gctttcccaa aacaactctc aaattttcaa
     1621 tgtatttcat tttatgaccg gcatttttta attcacataa aatatgcatg aaacggagct
     1681 ctgaacctat tttgtacttt aagtgttttt tttaaagtac atgattgaat cagatagcat
     1741 tcatttagtt tcaaaagcaa caaaaaaaat attatttacc gtcaaagttt atcatgcatt
     1801 tttaccactg aatcactttc tcttgctttc cctcctacac ttctcccgtt ttagtgtagc
     1861 catttttttc catttttttc ttctcgcatc ttacatattt gtatgtgaac aaaccgtcat
     1921 gtgttcgcgc ttttttttac tgcactttct ctatccgtca acattgataa tcacaacata
     1981 tgttcaaccc cgatttttcc agaggtcgcg ttgtataaaa ggaggtgtga ctgcattcgc
     2041 cgtcgcttca cctttctttt tagccaccat ggcgtttttg aataaagtca aaaacttgtt
     2101 tcgtgccaat caagcggaga agaagttacc tagttacatt tatgtgagtt cacaagtttt
     2161 tttcaaatga aaaccaagat tccaataatt caggacaatg tgaacccacg cgatcactgg
     2221 aacattattg gagagcttgg cgatggagca tttggaaaag ttgaaaaagc agtgtcacgg
     2281 acggatccca aactttttgc cgctagtcga agtatcgaaa ttcaagaagg cgaagaactg
     2341 gaagatttcc ttgttgaaat cgaaattctc agcgaatgca agggtcatcc tgttatgtta
     2401 ggactctatt ctacttattt ttttgaaaat aaactgacgg tgagtttctg aataaggttt
     2461 tggtccaaac atgtgtaaag ttttaagttt gaaattagaa tgaaagagca tttccttgtg
     2521 tagtactatt ttcatatccc atttagtgta ctctcatcga ttcttagaat ttttgcgcgc
     2581 tggaactttt ccagaaaata taaagcaact aatattaata tcacaaaata gtgagggtta
     2641 tactgattat ccctaacctt ttaattgttc atcgtttcca gatgcttctc gagttttgtg
     2701 gaggtggtgc tgttgacaac atcattgtcg agctgggaca tgtactcaag gaagatcaaa
     2761 tccgatacat cggatactac gtgtgtgatg cactcaagtg gctacactcc cagaatgtga
     2821 ttcaccgtga tctgaaagct ggcaacattt tgctcaccca agacggtcag gttcgacttg
     2881 ccgattttgg agtttcggcg aagttgaaga gtgaacgtga aaagagagac acatttattg
     2941 gcacaccgta ttggtaagta acatgtatat taaaatcacg gtttaaaact gaaaaaatta
     3001 ttctttccag gatggctccg gaagttatgg cttgcgagac tttcaaggat cagccatacg
     3061 attgtatttc ggatatctgg tcttttggaa tcacactcat tgaaatggcc caaggagagc
     3121 ccccgcattc agacgtttct gttatgagag ttattatcaa agtgcagaaa tcagagccgc
     3181 caacgcttct ccaaccatct cactggaccc ggtccttcag tgacattctc acacgatgcc
     3241 ttgtcaagga tcccagaaat cgtccaccgg cagctgaaat cttcaaacat cagtggttcc
     3301 aaaatgctcc atcaaaacga aaaatgatta tggatctact cgccgaaatg tacgcagatg
     3361 ttcaagaaga agttgtcatt gatggtgatg aggaatcagt ggcaggatcc gatgagattt
     3421 ctcaacgtcg tggtgatagc tggagttcgg cttctgatag ccctcgaccg gctactagtg
     3481 atgggttcaa agttcccatt gtatcggtac ccatcattga gacacctcca ccagatactc
     3541 ctcacaaaaa gagagctgct ccgccaccac cacaagaagt caatgctcat cggcagtcgc
     3601 cagtagtgaa tgggaaacca gcagagaatt cgagttttgc agaggtttgt cgttatacat
     3661 ttgtagattg tgttactagc acagagaaac tgaattcatg ctctggcatg taatttccta
     3721 caataatctt taaaactttc agttctcctt ctctaacagc aacacatcat cagaaggaac
     3781 tgccgagttc tccacaccat ctaccaacaa gagtagtgcg caactctcca cgccagcagt
     3841 tcttagcctc aataccagcg gcagtccttc atctgccaac gagtttgtca gtccacgcag
     3901 agaagcgctc agtattctcg atgagcttac caccacattg gacgacgagc aaggatcaac
     3961 atttttcaac tcaccacgtt caagtgcgtc gccccgtcaa tctccacgtc gatcaccaca
     4021 cgaatctccg cgccattctc cacgcaattc cccacaaaag gagcaattgt ttgagcattc
     4081 gattcgtgac acgataatgg ctagccgtag cagaccatcg ctaagtccac agttgagacg
     4141 taagaatttg aataggactt tgattattaa ttgcataaca aaacaactct accaactaaa
     4201 ctatttcaga actctcacct tcggagtcag catcttcttt cgacgaaagt gttaatttat
     4261 ccttccacaa gttggagccc gcggagcatg ctggatacgt gatggcacat cagcaaatgg
     4321 aaaagactac agctcagttg aacgaacgtg caaatgctgt gagcaatatt agaactcaaa
     4381 tggaagagaa aattgctgac agctctaatt cgaagcaacg accaatcagt caaccaatca
     4441 cggaaattcc agaaggtttg tattgaaata tgtataagca aaaaaacata ctgcactcat
     4501 gtttaattat tatcgtttcg agacccatac cccttcaaat ctcaatttta aatcatttca
     4561 ggaattgttg cccagaaaaa agtcagcaga gaggaagcgg aggcggttca acactcaaat
     4621 gcactcttta agaaaccatc tcaagatatg tcagccagtt tgacagtacg ggacatggct
     4681 caacaaaaga cggaacttag agtgtcatca gcctcaactc caacaaaaac tagagcttct
     4741 cctccaaaac gcgccgaatc aaatcaatct gtgaggacga gtggttcatc aaactctgtt
     4801 gttcaacact ctgcatcatc atcgacagat tatgtcccaa catcagtgtc cgccgtgcca
     4861 gaatactttg atggaccaag acgcaatggc gagcagaaag tcccaccacc cgagccgcca
     4921 gtagactatg aaggaaatgc taaagagaat gcagctcctt cgcctgtgcc agttcctaaa
     4981 atctcccaaa aacctgtacc aactccgtca acatctacag atgttcagaa gacaaactca
     5041 aacgttgctc cgagaccgct tggcgggaga aaagatggaa atcggcagac aattactaaa
     5101 aagactagga cgtatatgat tgatggtgtt caagtcacat ctaccacagt tcatgtgttg
     5161 ggtgttaagg atgataaagt acaaaggtat accttctatt aaattttact taaatgctga
     5221 aaatttaatg tgtgagcaaa atgcgaaaat gacaattcaa ttttaaaaaa gttgaaaacc
     5281 aaatcccgcc actaacgttc tgatagtttc agaaagcaac aactccacga tctgagacgc
     5341 cttcaacgtg acgaagcccg tcaaaagcaa gaactccagg ccgagggaat caagcttgtc
     5401 gaagagcaag ccagaaagtt cacatcggag caaacaaact tgacacgaac atcggaacta
     5461 gagatggatg ctatggaacg ccgtcaacga aaagagattg aagacactga aggtgcccag
     5521 gagcatgaac tacgaaatgc gcaaaagcgt ctccgaatcg aacaggagaa ggatatgcga
     5581 gcgttcaaag agcgtctgaa gcaagaaatg aagatattta agcaagagtt gacgatgctc
     5641 tcaaaggttc agagaaaaga tgcgttgaag caacggaagg agcaaattga gattgagcat
     5701 caactcaagg agaaggactt tttgatgcaa cttcaacaga atgcggaggc aatgcttcaa
     5761 cgaatggctg aaaagcataa ggaaagaatg gcatctattg aaaagcagtt cctgatgcag
     5821 aagcacaatt tgctccgagc aaaagaaaat aacatttggg agttggaaga taagcaaatg
     5881 agagagaagt gggtttttct gtaaattagt ttttcattaa gctttaaatt ttcagatttg
     5941 tacttcatcg aaaactattc aaggatgaat actaccttct ccgcacacaa atgcttgcta
     6001 gacaccaacg tgaaatggct caaatcgaga agattcatca agaagaggaa gacgatctca
     6061 tcagagcact aacactcgat cgtaaaaagc taccgaaaat gttgcgctct gagacgaaaa
     6121 ctcgtagtgt gatgttcaaa gagagcctgc gaatcagtgc agtggtaagt acatttttta
     6181 aagaacaata tgattctatt gaataagtat gatttcaaga acatgtcaaa cgcggaaatg
     6241 caagaacgaa ttcgacgatt cgatgagcaa gaagcgttgc gcatgagagc tgcattggaa
     6301 gatcacgatt tgaagtcgca gaagaagttg caaatattaa aggagcgcca ccaggaagcg
     6361 gtatgtcttt gattaaagga aggtcaacta gaataagtaa atatttacag atcatcgagc
     6421 ttgatgagat gcagaacgag aagcgcaagc agttgctgga aaaagaaagg aacacgatga
     6481 aggagcacga ggcaaagtat cacgagatgc gtgagctgtg gcaggagaat ttgattgcaa
     6541 ggaaaacggt aggatttggc tacttttctg aaaaagtgtt cggagtttgt aaacgtgcag
     6601 agttttaaaa attttttaaa aagaacctta ctcgattacg aggcattttt aaagacagct
     6661 taaattttaa acattttttt ttgtaacttg ctgttgcaat tcccgaaaac atgtgaattt
     6721 ttaaataatt tcaattgtat gaaatgcata atttattttt aatctatttg tttttacagg
     6781 tgctcgagga gaagtttgag gacgaactct caaagcagga agtgttctac ggaatgtcgt
     6841 acacttcgtc tcaggcctca acgctgtctg gccgtcacat gccttgaacg ctctatgctt
     6901 ctgactcatt tctacgttcc tttgctttat tccatttgtc attcccattc agtttttgtc
     6961 tcccatccca accagtgcct taccacattc gacacctgcc tcgagtctcc attcttctca
     7021 tccccgtggt tttactatat acaatccaac ttttctactt ttttttgttg atccgaaatg
     7081 ggtatattgc tagtttatgt gtctagatgg gtcatttttt aatcaagtgt cttaaaattg
     7141 tatgccttcc cccccccccc ccccaaatcc tcacttccca aacatttctc ttgtccctac
     7201 ggtttatttg aagatggcgc cattccaatt tggttcctct ttgttttctc tcacaattaa
     7261 tcaaaaccct agcccccccc ccctgttttg ttacaaattc tctctccaaa atgctaataa
     7321 ttgcgatttt tggatctcca ctcagttttt gtaaatgact gctctcgttt ctttttaatg
     7381 taaaactagg ttgggagggt ttattttaag gcatgacaac cttaataatc ttaaccatac
     7441 ctgtatgtta attaataatt agcaaaatct tccaactaga cattgttatg ttttccttcc
     7501 ttacaacaac tttttttctc atttcttttc ctaatttata aaatctccta gattaggagt
     7561 gtttcatagc cactcttttt ttcatacgtt ttatcccgat tcaaccatct tactgttttg
     7621 ttataaaaca tgttataaat tttttttttt ttttagcgtt ttaaattttt tgaaataagt
     7681 aatatggaga caaattggaa ctttgcagat agaagttgct ataaaaatat acagtgctcc
     7741 acataatgat acggccaccc ccaaattttg gtataactca aaactgggtt gagatagcaa
     7801 aacataattt cttgtgaaaa tgtccgctgt actggctaac tttcagataa gtattggaaa
     7861 tatacatgaa ccgttcgtaa aaaaagataa accatttttt cataaaaatc catataaaaa
     7921 aatgcacaaa atgatacggc cacccttggt ttttgttttc tttgcaattt ttttgctaaa
     7981 cgttaggttt catgttcgtt tgtgttttta cagctatgtg tcgtggaata actttaactg
     8041 actacgaaaa aagacgaatt gtgcaaaatt atctcaaggc ttttcggatc gtcagatttt
     8101 tcgtgatttg aaacgttcga gagatatgat cattcgatat gcttcaaatc ctgccgctta
     8161 ttgcactaaa cagtcttctg gtcgcccacc acttctttct ggtagagaca agcgaaaaat
     8221 cgttcgtcta gcatccaatt gaatagtgac ttgctcaaaa attaggcgcg agatgaacct
     8281 gccagtgtct gttgagactg cacgacgtgt tctttcgaag tctcagttta tcaaaagacg
     8341 aaaattagga aaggctcctt tcattaccga aaaacactgc caaagtcgta tttagtttgc
     8401 taaaatcagc cagagaacta actggagaca agtgaggatt acggtatgat cattcaagct
     8461 catgtattgg tctcagatca tcttcagtga cgaggaaaag tttaactgtg ataaaccaga
     8521 aggctaccgt gattactggt acgatttgag aaaagaaaag atgaactaaa accaaaattg
     8581 ggcttgaatg atcatgcggt aatcttcact tgtctccagt tagttctctg gctgatttta
     8641 gctaactgaa tacgatttta gcggtttttt cggtaatgaa aggagccttt cttaattttc
     8701 gtcttttgat aaactgggaa ttcgaaagaa cacgtcgtgc agtctcaaca gacactggca
     8761 ggtgcatctc gctcctaatt ttcgagcaag tcactgttca atttgatgtt cgacaaacga
     8821 tttttcgctt gtctctacca gagatagttg aatgcaaaac tgagcaaggg tccagaaaag
     8881 agaaactgat acactcgatg ttaaaaacga gaattgattt ttaaactgat ttttctcgac
     8941 agattgacat ttattcgttt ttttttgact tagcctcacg tactcacgta ctcacttatt
     9001 tttacgattt ttttaaattt ggcaataatc acttttcaga catgctgctt ttgggttatg
     9061 ggtaatcagg tacgggcttt cagattttca agttttcagg tgactatcta ggtcacgagc
     9121 caatttcagc caggagtggg actagatat
//
