# Supplementary material for: GCK-4 regulates apical actin organization and lumen formation in the C. elegans intestine
Source: bioRxiv preprint, doi:10.64898/2026.06.05.730387, version 1 (2026-06-08)
Supplement: File S1 - DNA sequence files [file 730387_file03.zip › File S1 - DNA sequence files/gck-4(mib431[gck[K64R]]) pre-editing.gb]

LOCUS       gck-4(mib431[gck        9149 bp    DNA     linear   SYN 20-MAY-2026
DEFINITION  Unspliced + UTR + upstream + downstream (9149bp).
ACCESSION   .
VERSION     .
KEYWORDS    .
SOURCE      synthetic DNA construct
  ORGANISM  synthetic DNA construct
REFERENCE   1  (bases 1 to 9149)
  AUTHORS   .
  TITLE     Direct Submission
  JOURNAL   Exported Jun 5, 2026 from SnapGene 8.1.1
            https://www.snapgene.com
FEATURES             Location/Qualifiers
     source          1..9149
                     /mol_type="other DNA"
                     /organism="synthetic DNA construct"
     CDS             join(2069..2143,2194..2439,2682..2953,3011..3644,3743..4139,
                     4210..4455,4562..5186,5313..5888,5936..6164,6220..6360,
                     6411..6548,6780..6887)
                     /codon_start=1
                     /label=gck-4
                     /translation="MAFLNKVKNLFRANQAEKKLPSYIYDNVNPRDHWNIIGELGDGAF
                     GKVEKAVSRTDPKLFAASKSIEIQEGEELEDFLVEIEILSECKGHPVMLGLYSTYFFEN
                     KLTMLLEFCGGGAVDNIIVELGHVLKEDQIRYIGYYVCDALKWLHSQNVIHRDLKAGNI
                     LLTQDGQVRLADFGVSAKLKSEREKRDTFIGTPYWMAPEVMACETFKDQPYDCISDIWS
                     FGITLIEMAQGEPPHSDVSVMRVIIKVQKSEPPTLLQPSHWTRSFSDILTRCLVKDPRN
                     RPPAAEIFKHQWFQNAPSKRKMIMDLLAEMYADVQEEVVIDGDEESVAGSDEISQRRGD
                     SWSSASDSPRPATSDGFKVPIVSVPIIETPPPDTPHKKRAAPPPPQEVNAHRQSPVVNG
                     KPAENSSFAEFSFSNSNTSSEGTAEFSTPSTNKSSAQLSTPAVLSLNTSGSPSSANEFV
                     SPRREALSILDELTTTLDDEQGSTFFNSPRSSASPRQSPRRSPHESPRHSPRNSPQKEQ
                     LFEHSIRDTIMASRSRPSLSPQLRQLSPSESASSFDESVNLSFHKLEPAEHAGYVMAHQ
                     QMEKTTAQLNERANAVSNIRTQMEEKIADSSNSKQRPISQPITEIPEGIVAQKKVSREE
                     AEAVQHSNALFKKPSQDMSASLTVRDMAQQKTELRVSSASTPTKTRASPPKRAESNQSV
                     RTSGSSNSVVQHSASSSTDYVPTSVSAVPEYFDGPRRNGEQKVPPPEPPVDYEGNAKEN
                     AAPSPVPVPKISQKPVPTPSTSTDVQKTNSNVAPRPLGGRKDGNRQTITKKTRTYMIDG
                     VQVTSTTVHVLGVKDDKVQRKQQLHDLRRLQRDEARQKQELQAEGIKLVEEQARKFTSE
                     QTNLTRTSELEMDAMERRQRKEIEDTEGAQEHELRNAQKRLRIEQEKDMRAFKERLKQE
                     MKIFKQELTMLSKVQRKDALKQRKEQIEIEHQLKEKDFLMQLQQNAEAMLQRMAEKHKE
                     RMASIEKQFLMQKHNLLRAKENNIWELEDKQMREKFVLHRKLFKDEYYLLRTQMLARHQ
                     REMAQIEKIHQEEEDDLIRALTLDRKKLPKMLRSETKTRSVMFKESLRISAVNMSNAEM
                     QERIRRFDEQEALRMRAALEDHDLKSQKKLQILKERHQEAIIELDEMQNEKRKQLLEKE
                     RNTMKEHEAKYHEMRELWQENLIARKTVLEEKFEDELSKQEVFYGMSYTSSQASTLSGR
                     HMP"
     primer_bind     complement(2303..2322)
                     /label=sgRNA1
     primer_bind     2308..2327
                     /label=sgRNA2
ORIGIN
        1 aagagaaaac tagtaaatta aacacagaaa tgtgtcaaaa tttagtattt cctgaaagtt
       61 ttctattact tgaaattgca aagatttttg gtaattggta ttttagaaaa ttctcccaca
      121 ttttaaaact cttcttggtt ttgacccagt caaagtttcg ttccaagttt tacaaacttc
      181 tcgggatgcc caaccatccc tatctcatac ggtcaatcga cctccccctc tctctttgcc
      241 tctcatcctg cgttcctttt taatctatgc tccctctccc tcccactacc tactatctat
      301 atacctgtgt cccgcgcgcg cacagtttca cattctcaat ttttctaacc acctgcgtgt
      361 ctgcatatcc gccactgtct cgccgcacca acactgtcac agttgagttg agtttgagtc
      421 gtcttccgac acccagtcag tttcggttcg actttggcgg gcggcgggcg gcaataccta
      481 tttctctctg ctactgccgt atagtttgct tgcactgctc tctctctctc tctctctcac
      541 cgcttctctt tctccctctt ccactcattc ccgagtctct tccttttatt cccgctcgtc
      601 ttttatggaa aagaaaggtt ggagtatata caaaaggtgt cctggcgtct gtatttctgt
      661 ctctcgttcc gatctttttt catcccccct ccttcactac tcttgtgtgt gcgcgtacag
      721 acgggccgtg ggccggtagg gggccacttg ttgaaaatac tgtttttgtc ggacggaaaa
      781 gaaggacacg attgtgtaag agagagagtg aggttttttt tgtctctgtt tgtataaaat
      841 gcggtcaaaa attgaagagt ataattatca attattgatc ggattatctt aatttaaaat
      901 tcttctaaaa ttcttgccca ctcaatttta gatagcgctc agcactagac atcatatgcc
      961 cttctatggt ttttgtttca gaaactattt tcaatccatg tagcttcttg aaatcactgt
     1021 atttccttgt aactttatta tttatcacag ggcttgtcaa ctttgccatt tttcctgaac
     1081 ttgtttgtac gaagtaggtg taggaaatct taaattcggc ggtcaaattg atcaaacttc
     1141 attgtattca aagcgcttaa aaagagtcat tcttcattta aaattagaat aacaaacctg
     1201 ttggagtttt tagcattgaa tttgtattcg aatgttattg tttttacagt tttttatacc
     1261 aggattttct atattccagg tttttctata caaatgacaa atcttttgaa aaaataagat
     1321 tcaacaattt ttaatctaga atgtttccta ttctcttcaa agacactgtt ttccttgtta
     1381 ctcattgctt tcggttagtc agtataaaca cacattttca gtcaaaataa atttttcgga
     1441 aaaatgaaaa actacaaata tttacccgca ttcctgaaaa gctcaaaacg ttttatttgc
     1501 aattttttgc tgttttatcc agtttctaat atctagaaat gtgatctctc aatacttatg
     1561 cattttccac ttgaattacc cttttgacct gctttcccaa aacaactctc aaattttcaa
     1621 tgtatttcat tttatgaccg gcatttttta attcacataa aatatgcatg aaacggagct
     1681 ctgaacctat tttgtacttt aagtgttttt tttaaagtac atgattgaat cagatagcat
     1741 tcatttagtt tcaaaagcaa caaaaaaaat attatttacc gtcaaagttt atcatgcatt
     1801 tttaccactg aatcactttc tcttgctttc cctcctacac ttctcccgtt ttagtgtagc
     1861 catttttttc catttttttc ttctcgcatc ttacatattt gtatgtgaac aaaccgtcat
     1921 gtgttcgcgc ttttttttac tgcactttct ctatccgtca acattgataa tcacaacata
     1981 tgttcaaccc cgatttttcc agaggtcgcg ttgtataaaa ggaggtgtga ctgcattcgc
     2041 cgtcgcttca cctttctttt tagccaccat ggcgtttttg aataaagtca aaaacttgtt
     2101 tcgtgccaat caagcggaga agaagttacc tagttacatt tatgtgagtt cacaagtttt
     2161 tttcaaatga aaaccaagat tccaataatt caggacaatg tgaacccacg cgatcactgg
     2221 aacattattg gagagcttgg cgatggagca tttggaaaag ttgaaaaagc agtgtcacgg
     2281 acggatccca aactttttgc cgcatcaaag tctattgaaa ttcaagaagg cgaagaactg
     2341 gaagatttcc ttgttgaaat cgaaattctc agcgaatgca agggtcatcc tgttatgtta
     2401 ggactctatt ctacttattt ttttgaaaat aaactgacgg tgagtttctg aataaggttt
     2461 tggtccaaac atgtgtaaag ttttaagttt gaaattagaa tgaaagagca tttccttgtg
     2521 tagtactatt ttcatatccc atttagtgta ctctcatcga ttcttagaat ttttgcgcgc
     2581 tggaactttt ccagaaaata taaagcaact aatattaata tcacaaaata gtgagggtta
     2641 tactgattat ccctaacctt ttaattgttc atcgtttcca gatgcttctc gagttttgtg
     2701 gaggtggtgc tgttgacaac atcattgtcg agctgggaca tgtactcaag gaagatcaaa
     2761 tccgatacat cggatactac gtgtgtgatg cactcaagtg gctacactcc cagaatgtga
     2821 ttcaccgtga tctgaaagct ggcaacattt tgctcaccca agacggtcag gttcgacttg
     2881 ccgattttgg agtttcggcg aagttgaaga gtgaacgtga aaagagagac acatttattg
     2941 gcacaccgta ttggtaagta acatgtatat taaaatcacg gtttaaaact gaaaaaatta
     3001 ttctttccag gatggctccg gaagttatgg cttgcgagac tttcaaggat cagccatacg
     3061 attgtatttc ggatatctgg tcttttggaa tcacactcat tgaaatggcc caaggagagc
     3121 ccccgcattc agacgtttct gttatgagag ttattatcaa agtgcagaaa tcagagccgc
     3181 caacgcttct ccaaccatct cactggaccc ggtccttcag tgacattctc acacgatgcc
     3241 ttgtcaagga tcccagaaat cgtccaccgg cagctgaaat cttcaaacat cagtggttcc
     3301 aaaatgctcc atcaaaacga aaaatgatta tggatctact cgccgaaatg tacgcagatg
     3361 ttcaagaaga agttgtcatt gatggtgatg aggaatcagt ggcaggatcc gatgagattt
     3421 ctcaacgtcg tggtgatagc tggagttcgg cttctgatag ccctcgaccg gctactagtg
     3481 atgggttcaa agttcccatt gtatcggtac ccatcattga gacacctcca ccagatactc
     3541 ctcacaaaaa gagagctgct ccgccaccac cacaagaagt caatgctcat cggcagtcgc
     3601 cagtagtgaa tgggaaacca gcagagaatt cgagttttgc agaggtttgt cgttatacat
     3661 ttgtagattg tgttactagc acagagaaac tgaattcatg ctctggcatg taatttccta
     3721 caataatctt taaaactttc agttctcctt ctctaacagc aacacatcat cagaaggaac
     3781 tgccgagttc tccacaccat ctaccaacaa gagtagtgcg caactctcca cgccagcagt
     3841 tcttagcctc aataccagcg gcagtccttc atctgccaac gagtttgtca gtccacgcag
     3901 agaagcgctc agtattctcg atgagcttac caccacattg gacgacgagc aaggatcaac
     3961 atttttcaac tcaccacgtt caagtgcgtc gccccgtcaa tctccacgtc gatcaccaca
     4021 cgaatctccg cgccattctc cacgcaattc cccacaaaag gagcaattgt ttgagcattc
     4081 gattcgtgac acgataatgg ctagccgtag cagaccatcg ctaagtccac agttgagacg
     4141 taagaatttg aataggactt tgattattaa ttgcataaca aaacaactct accaactaaa
     4201 ctatttcaga actctcacct tcggagtcag catcttcttt cgacgaaagt gttaatttat
     4261 ccttccacaa gttggagccc gcggagcatg ctggatacgt gatggcacat cagcaaatgg
     4321 aaaagactac agctcagttg aacgaacgtg caaatgctgt gagcaatatt agaactcaaa
     4381 tggaagagaa aattgctgac agctctaatt cgaagcaacg accaatcagt caaccaatca
     4441 cggaaattcc agaaggtttg tattgaaata tgtataagca aaaaaacata ctgcactcat
     4501 gtttaattat tatcgtttcg agacccatac cccttcaaat ctcaatttta aatcatttca
     4561 ggaattgttg cccagaaaaa agtcagcaga gaggaagcgg aggcggttca acactcaaat
     4621 gcactcttta agaaaccatc tcaagatatg tcagccagtt tgacagtacg ggacatggct
     4681 caacaaaaga cggaacttag agtgtcatca gcctcaactc caacaaaaac tagagcttct
     4741 cctccaaaac gcgccgaatc aaatcaatct gtgaggacga gtggttcatc aaactctgtt
     4801 gttcaacact ctgcatcatc atcgacagat tatgtcccaa catcagtgtc cgccgtgcca
     4861 gaatactttg atggaccaag acgcaatggc gagcagaaag tcccaccacc cgagccgcca
     4921 gtagactatg aaggaaatgc taaagagaat gcagctcctt cgcctgtgcc agttcctaaa
     4981 atctcccaaa aacctgtacc aactccgtca acatctacag atgttcagaa gacaaactca
     5041 aacgttgctc cgagaccgct tggcgggaga aaagatggaa atcggcagac aattactaaa
     5101 aagactagga cgtatatgat tgatggtgtt caagtcacat ctaccacagt tcatgtgttg
     5161 ggtgttaagg atgataaagt acaaaggtat accttctatt aaattttact taaatgctga
     5221 aaatttaatg tgtgagcaaa atgcgaaaat gacaattcaa ttttaaaaaa gttgaaaacc
     5281 aaatcccgcc actaacgttc tgatagtttc agaaagcaac aactccacga tctgagacgc
     5341 cttcaacgtg acgaagcccg tcaaaagcaa gaactccagg ccgagggaat caagcttgtc
     5401 gaagagcaag ccagaaagtt cacatcggag caaacaaact tgacacgaac atcggaacta
     5461 gagatggatg ctatggaacg ccgtcaacga aaagagattg aagacactga aggtgcccag
     5521 gagcatgaac tacgaaatgc gcaaaagcgt ctccgaatcg aacaggagaa ggatatgcga
     5581 gcgttcaaag agcgtctgaa gcaagaaatg aagatattta agcaagagtt gacgatgctc
     5641 tcaaaggttc agagaaaaga tgcgttgaag caacggaagg agcaaattga gattgagcat
     5701 caactcaagg agaaggactt tttgatgcaa cttcaacaga atgcggaggc aatgcttcaa
     5761 cgaatggctg aaaagcataa ggaaagaatg gcatctattg aaaagcagtt cctgatgcag
     5821 aagcacaatt tgctccgagc aaaagaaaat aacatttggg agttggaaga taagcaaatg
     5881 agagagaagt gggtttttct gtaaattagt ttttcattaa gctttaaatt ttcagatttg
     5941 tacttcatcg aaaactattc aaggatgaat actaccttct ccgcacacaa atgcttgcta
     6001 gacaccaacg tgaaatggct caaatcgaga agattcatca agaagaggaa gacgatctca
     6061 tcagagcact aacactcgat cgtaaaaagc taccgaaaat gttgcgctct gagacgaaaa
     6121 ctcgtagtgt gatgttcaaa gagagcctgc gaatcagtgc agtggtaagt acatttttta
     6181 aagaacaata tgattctatt gaataagtat gatttcaaga acatgtcaaa cgcggaaatg
     6241 caagaacgaa ttcgacgatt cgatgagcaa gaagcgttgc gcatgagagc tgcattggaa
     6301 gatcacgatt tgaagtcgca gaagaagttg caaatattaa aggagcgcca ccaggaagcg
     6361 gtatgtcttt gattaaagga aggtcaacta gaataagtaa atatttacag atcatcgagc
     6421 ttgatgagat gcagaacgag aagcgcaagc agttgctgga aaaagaaagg aacacgatga
     6481 aggagcacga ggcaaagtat cacgagatgc gtgagctgtg gcaggagaat ttgattgcaa
     6541 ggaaaacggt aggatttggc tacttttctg aaaaagtgtt cggagtttgt aaacgtgcag
     6601 agttttaaaa attttttaaa aagaacctta ctcgattacg aggcattttt aaagacagct
     6661 taaattttaa acattttttt ttgtaacttg ctgttgcaat tcccgaaaac atgtgaattt
     6721 ttaaataatt tcaattgtat gaaatgcata atttattttt aatctatttg tttttacagg
     6781 tgctcgagga gaagtttgag gacgaactct caaagcagga agtgttctac ggaatgtcgt
     6841 acacttcgtc tcaggcctca acgctgtctg gccgtcacat gccttgaacg ctctatgctt
     6901 ctgactcatt tctacgttcc tttgctttat tccatttgtc attcccattc agtttttgtc
     6961 tcccatccca accagtgcct taccacattc gacacctgcc tcgagtctcc attcttctca
     7021 tccccgtggt tttactatat acaatccaac ttttctactt ttttttgttg atccgaaatg
     7081 ggtatattgc tagtttatgt gtctagatgg gtcatttttt aatcaagtgt cttaaaattg
     7141 tatgccttcc cccccccccc ccccaaatcc tcacttccca aacatttctc ttgtccctac
     7201 ggtttatttg aagatggcgc cattccaatt tggttcctct ttgttttctc tcacaattaa
     7261 tcaaaaccct agcccccccc ccctgttttg ttacaaattc tctctccaaa atgctaataa
     7321 ttgcgatttt tggatctcca ctcagttttt gtaaatgact gctctcgttt ctttttaatg
     7381 taaaactagg ttgggagggt ttattttaag gcatgacaac cttaataatc ttaaccatac
     7441 ctgtatgtta attaataatt agcaaaatct tccaactaga cattgttatg ttttccttcc
     7501 ttacaacaac tttttttctc atttcttttc ctaatttata aaatctccta gattaggagt
     7561 gtttcatagc cactcttttt ttcatacgtt ttatcccgat tcaaccatct tactgttttg
     7621 ttataaaaca tgttataaat tttttttttt ttttagcgtt ttaaattttt tgaaataagt
     7681 aatatggaga caaattggaa ctttgcagat agaagttgct ataaaaatat acagtgctcc
     7741 acataatgat acggccaccc ccaaattttg gtataactca aaactgggtt gagatagcaa
     7801 aacataattt cttgtgaaaa tgtccgctgt actggctaac tttcagataa gtattggaaa
     7861 tatacatgaa ccgttcgtaa aaaaagataa accatttttt cataaaaatc catataaaaa
     7921 aatgcacaaa atgatacggc cacccttggt ttttgttttc tttgcaattt ttttgctaaa
     7981 cgttaggttt catgttcgtt tgtgttttta cagctatgtg tcgtggaata actttaactg
     8041 actacgaaaa aagacgaatt gtgcaaaatt atctcaaggc ttttcggatc gtcagatttt
     8101 tcgtgatttg aaacgttcga gagatatgat cattcgatat gcttcaaatc ctgccgctta
     8161 ttgcactaaa cagtcttctg gtcgcccacc acttctttct ggtagagaca agcgaaaaat
     8221 cgttcgtcta gcatccaatt gaatagtgac ttgctcaaaa attaggcgcg agatgaacct
     8281 gccagtgtct gttgagactg cacgacgtgt tctttcgaag tctcagttta tcaaaagacg
     8341 aaaattagga aaggctcctt tcattaccga aaaacactgc caaagtcgta tttagtttgc
     8401 taaaatcagc cagagaacta actggagaca agtgaggatt acggtatgat cattcaagct
     8461 catgtattgg tctcagatca tcttcagtga cgaggaaaag tttaactgtg ataaaccaga
     8521 aggctaccgt gattactggt acgatttgag aaaagaaaag atgaactaaa accaaaattg
     8581 ggcttgaatg atcatgcggt aatcttcact tgtctccagt tagttctctg gctgatttta
     8641 gctaactgaa tacgatttta gcggtttttt cggtaatgaa aggagccttt cttaattttc
     8701 gtcttttgat aaactgggaa ttcgaaagaa cacgtcgtgc agtctcaaca gacactggca
     8761 ggtgcatctc gctcctaatt ttcgagcaag tcactgttca atttgatgtt cgacaaacga
     8821 tttttcgctt gtctctacca gagatagttg aatgcaaaac tgagcaaggg tccagaaaag
     8881 agaaactgat acactcgatg ttaaaaacga gaattgattt ttaaactgat ttttctcgac
     8941 agattgacat ttattcgttt ttttttgact tagcctcacg tactcacgta ctcacttatt
     9001 tttacgattt ttttaaattt ggcaataatc acttttcaga catgctgctt ttgggttatg
     9061 ggtaatcagg tacgggcttt cagattttca agttttcagg tgactatcta ggtcacgagc
     9121 caatttcagc caggagtggg actagatat
//
