# Supplementary material for: GCK-4 regulates apical actin organization and lumen formation in the C. elegans intestine
Source: bioRxiv preprint, doi:10.64898/2026.06.05.730387, version 1 (2026-06-08)
Supplement: File S1 - DNA sequence files [file 730387_file03.zip › File S1 - DNA sequence files/gck-4(mib432[null) post editing.gb]

LOCUS       gck-4(mib432[nul        4278 bp    DNA     linear   SYN 20-JUN-2025
DEFINITION  Unspliced + UTR + upstream + downstream (9149bp).
ACCESSION   .
VERSION     .
KEYWORDS    .
SOURCE      synthetic DNA construct
  ORGANISM  synthetic DNA construct
REFERENCE   1  (bases 1 to 4278)
  AUTHORS   .
  TITLE     Direct Submission
  JOURNAL   Exported Jun 5, 2026 from SnapGene 8.1.1
            https://www.snapgene.com
FEATURES             Location/Qualifiers
     source          1..4278
                     /mol_type="other DNA"
                     /organism="synthetic DNA construct"
     primer_bind     1667..1687
                     /label=oMA038 GCK-4 Nterm F
     primer_bind     1828..1848
                     /label=oMA017 GCK-4 F
     primer_bind     1982..2051
                     /label=oMA16 GCK-4 ko repair template
     primer_bind     2000..2017
                     /label=oMA015 GCK-4 ko sgRNA N-term
     primer_bind     complement(2017..2033)
                     /label=oRS759 gck-4 crRNA
     primer_bind     complement(2097..2116)
                     /label=oRS763 gck-4 utr check R 80
     primer_bind     complement(2127..2147)
                     /label=oMA039 GCK-4 Cterm R
ORIGIN
        1 aagagaaaac tagtaaatta aacacagaaa tgtgtcaaaa tttagtattt cctgaaagtt
       61 ttctattact tgaaattgca aagatttttg gtaattggta ttttagaaaa ttctcccaca
      121 ttttaaaact cttcttggtt ttgacccagt caaagtttcg ttccaagttt tacaaacttc
      181 tcgggatgcc caaccatccc tatctcatac ggtcaatcga cctccccctc tctctttgcc
      241 tctcatcctg cgttcctttt taatctatgc tccctctccc tcccactacc tactatctat
      301 atacctgtgt cccgcgcgcg cacagtttca cattctcaat ttttctaacc acctgcgtgt
      361 ctgcatatcc gccactgtct cgccgcacca acactgtcac agttgagttg agtttgagtc
      421 gtcttccgac acccagtcag tttcggttcg actttggcgg gcggcgggcg gcaataccta
      481 tttctctctg ctactgccgt atagtttgct tgcactgctc tctctctctc tctctctcac
      541 cgcttctctt tctccctctt ccactcattc ccgagtctct tccttttatt cccgctcgtc
      601 ttttatggaa aagaaaggtt ggagtatata caaaaggtgt cctggcgtct gtatttctgt
      661 ctctcgttcc gatctttttt catcccccct ccttcactac tcttgtgtgt gcgcgtacag
      721 acgggccgtg ggccggtagg gggccacttg ttgaaaatac tgtttttgtc ggacggaaaa
      781 gaaggacacg attgtgtaag agagagagtg aggttttttt tgtctctgtt tgtataaaat
      841 gcggtcaaaa attgaagagt ataattatca attattgatc ggattatctt aatttaaaat
      901 tcttctaaaa ttcttgccca ctcaatttta gatagcgctc agcactagac atcatatgcc
      961 cttctatggt ttttgtttca gaaactattt tcaatccatg tagcttcttg aaatcactgt
     1021 atttccttgt aactttatta tttatcacag ggcttgtcaa ctttgccatt tttcctgaac
     1081 ttgtttgtac gaagtaggtg taggaaatct taaattcggc ggtcaaattg atcaaacttc
     1141 attgtattca aagcgcttaa aaagagtcat tcttcattta aaattagaat aacaaacctg
     1201 ttggagtttt tagcattgaa tttgtattcg aatgttattg tttttacagt tttttatacc
     1261 aggattttct atattccagg tttttctata caaatgacaa atcttttgaa aaaataagat
     1321 tcaacaattt ttaatctaga atgtttccta ttctcttcaa agacactgtt ttccttgtta
     1381 ctcattgctt tcggttagtc agtataaaca cacattttca gtcaaaataa atttttcgga
     1441 aaaatgaaaa actacaaata tttacccgca ttcctgaaaa gctcaaaacg ttttatttgc
     1501 aattttttgc tgttttatcc agtttctaat atctagaaat gtgatctctc aatacttatg
     1561 cattttccac ttgaattacc cttttgacct gctttcccaa aacaactctc aaattttcaa
     1621 tgtatttcat tttatgaccg gcatttttta attcacataa aatatgcatg aaacggagct
     1681 ctgaacctat tttgtacttt aagtgttttt tttaaagtac atgattgaat cagatagcat
     1741 tcatttagtt tcaaaagcaa caaaaaaaat attatttacc gtcaaagttt atcatgcatt
     1801 tttaccactg aatcactttc tcttgctttc cctcctacac ttctcccgtt ttagtgtagc
     1861 catttttttc catttttttc ttctcgcatc ttacatattt gtatgtgaac aaaccgtcat
     1921 gtgttcgcgc ttttttttac tgcactttct ctatccgtca acattgataa tcacaacata
     1981 tgttcaaccc cgatttttcc agaggtcgcg ttgtatacgc tctatgcttc tgactcattt
     2041 ctacgttcct ttgctttatt ccatttgtca ttcccattca gtttttgtct cccatcccaa
     2101 ccagtgcctt accacattcg acacctgcct cgagtctcca ttcttctcat ccccgtggtt
     2161 ttactatata caatccaact tttctacttt tttttgttga tccgaaatgg gtatattgct
     2221 agtttatgtg tctagatggg tcatttttta atcaagtgtc ttaaaattgt atgccttccc
     2281 cccccccccc cccaaatcct cacttcccaa acatttctct tgtccctacg gtttatttga
     2341 agatggcgcc attccaattt ggttcctctt tgttttctct cacaattaat caaaacccta
     2401 gccccccccc cctgttttgt tacaaattct ctctccaaaa tgctaataat tgcgattttt
     2461 ggatctccac tcagtttttg taaatgactg ctctcgtttc tttttaatgt aaaactaggt
     2521 tgggagggtt tattttaagg catgacaacc ttaataatct taaccatacc tgtatgttaa
     2581 ttaataatta gcaaaatctt ccaactagac attgttatgt tttccttcct tacaacaact
     2641 ttttttctca tttcttttcc taatttataa aatctcctag attaggagtg tttcatagcc
     2701 actctttttt tcatacgttt tatcccgatt caaccatctt actgttttgt tataaaacat
     2761 gttataaatt tttttttttt tttagcgttt taaatttttt gaaataagta atatggagac
     2821 aaattggaac tttgcagata gaagttgcta taaaaatata cagtgctcca cataatgata
     2881 cggccacccc caaattttgg tataactcaa aactgggttg agatagcaaa acataatttc
     2941 ttgtgaaaat gtccgctgta ctggctaact ttcagataag tattggaaat atacatgaac
     3001 cgttcgtaaa aaaagataaa ccattttttc ataaaaatcc atataaaaaa atgcacaaaa
     3061 tgatacggcc acccttggtt tttgttttct ttgcaatttt tttgctaaac gttaggtttc
     3121 atgttcgttt gtgtttttac agctatgtgt cgtggaataa ctttaactga ctacgaaaaa
     3181 agacgaattg tgcaaaatta tctcaaggct tttcggatcg tcagattttt cgtgatttga
     3241 aacgttcgag agatatgatc attcgatatg cttcaaatcc tgccgcttat tgcactaaac
     3301 agtcttctgg tcgcccacca cttctttctg gtagagacaa gcgaaaaatc gttcgtctag
     3361 catccaattg aatagtgact tgctcaaaaa ttaggcgcga gatgaacctg ccagtgtctg
     3421 ttgagactgc acgacgtgtt ctttcgaagt ctcagtttat caaaagacga aaattaggaa
     3481 aggctccttt cattaccgaa aaacactgcc aaagtcgtat ttagtttgct aaaatcagcc
     3541 agagaactaa ctggagacaa gtgaggatta cggtatgatc attcaagctc atgtattggt
     3601 ctcagatcat cttcagtgac gaggaaaagt ttaactgtga taaaccagaa ggctaccgtg
     3661 attactggta cgatttgaga aaagaaaaga tgaactaaaa ccaaaattgg gcttgaatga
     3721 tcatgcggta atcttcactt gtctccagtt agttctctgg ctgattttag ctaactgaat
     3781 acgattttag cggttttttc ggtaatgaaa ggagcctttc ttaattttcg tcttttgata
     3841 aactgggaat tcgaaagaac acgtcgtgca gtctcaacag acactggcag gtgcatctcg
     3901 ctcctaattt tcgagcaagt cactgttcaa tttgatgttc gacaaacgat ttttcgcttg
     3961 tctctaccag agatagttga atgcaaaact gagcaagggt ccagaaaaga gaaactgata
     4021 cactcgatgt taaaaacgag aattgatttt taaactgatt tttctcgaca gattgacatt
     4081 tattcgtttt tttttgactt agcctcacgt actcacgtac tcacttattt ttacgatttt
     4141 tttaaatttg gcaataatca cttttcagac atgctgcttt tgggttatgg gtaatcaggt
     4201 acgggctttc agattttcaa gttttcaggt gactatctag gtcacgagcc aatttcagcc
     4261 aggagtggga ctagatat
//
