# Supplementary material for: GCK-4 regulates apical actin organization and lumen formation in the C. elegans intestine
Source: bioRxiv preprint, doi:10.64898/2026.06.05.730387, version 1 (2026-06-08)
Supplement: File S1 - DNA sequence files [file 730387_file03.zip › File S1 - DNA sequence files/gck-4(mib432[null]) and gck-4(mib264[KO]) pre-editing.gb]

LOCUS       gck-4(mib432[nul        9149 bp    DNA     circular SYN 20-MAY-2026
DEFINITION  Unspliced + UTR + upstream + downstream (9149bp).
ACCESSION   .
VERSION     .
KEYWORDS    .
SOURCE      synthetic DNA construct
  ORGANISM  synthetic DNA construct
REFERENCE   1  (bases 1 to 9149)
  AUTHORS   .
  TITLE     Direct Submission
  JOURNAL   Exported Jun 5, 2026 from SnapGene 8.1.1
            https://www.snapgene.com
FEATURES             Location/Qualifiers
     source          1..9149
                     /mol_type="other DNA"
                     /organism="synthetic DNA construct"
     primer_bind     2000..2019
                     /label=oMA015 GCK-4 ko sgRNA F
     CDS             join(2069..2143,2194..2439,2682..2953,3011..3644,3743..4139,
                     4210..4455,4562..5186,5313..5888,5936..6164,6220..6360,
                     6411..6548,6780..6887)
                     /codon_start=1
                     /label=gck-4
                     /translation="MAFLNKVKNLFRANQAEKKLPSYIYDNVNPRDHWNIIGELGDGAF
                     GKVEKAVSRTDPKLFAASKSIEIQEGEELEDFLVEIEILSECKGHPVMLGLYSTYFFEN
                     KLTMLLEFCGGGAVDNIIVELGHVLKEDQIRYIGYYVCDALKWLHSQNVIHRDLKAGNI
                     LLTQDGQVRLADFGVSAKLKSEREKRDTFIGTPYWMAPEVMACETFKDQPYDCISDIWS
                     FGITLIEMAQGEPPHSDVSVMRVIIKVQKSEPPTLLQPSHWTRSFSDILTRCLVKDPRN
                     RPPAAEIFKHQWFQNAPSKRKMIMDLLAEMYADVQEEVVIDGDEESVAGSDEISQRRGD
                     SWSSASDSPRPATSDGFKVPIVSVPIIETPPPDTPHKKRAAPPPPQEVNAHRQSPVVNG
                     KPAENSSFAEFSFSNSNTSSEGTAEFSTPSTNKSSAQLSTPAVLSLNTSGSPSSANEFV
                     SPRREALSILDELTTTLDDEQGSTFFNSPRSSASPRQSPRRSPHESPRHSPRNSPQKEQ
                     LFEHSIRDTIMASRSRPSLSPQLRQLSPSESASSFDESVNLSFHKLEPAEHAGYVMAHQ
                     QMEKTTAQLNERANAVSNIRTQMEEKIADSSNSKQRPISQPITEIPEGIVAQKKVSREE
                     AEAVQHSNALFKKPSQDMSASLTVRDMAQQKTELRVSSASTPTKTRASPPKRAESNQSV
                     RTSGSSNSVVQHSASSSTDYVPTSVSAVPEYFDGPRRNGEQKVPPPEPPVDYEGNAKEN
                     AAPSPVPVPKISQKPVPTPSTSTDVQKTNSNVAPRPLGGRKDGNRQTITKKTRTYMIDG
                     VQVTSTTVHVLGVKDDKVQRKQQLHDLRRLQRDEARQKQELQAEGIKLVEEQARKFTSE
                     QTNLTRTSELEMDAMERRQRKEIEDTEGAQEHELRNAQKRLRIEQEKDMRAFKERLKQE
                     MKIFKQELTMLSKVQRKDALKQRKEQIEIEHQLKEKDFLMQLQQNAEAMLQRMAEKHKE
                     RMASIEKQFLMQKHNLLRAKENNIWELEDKQMREKFVLHRKLFKDEYYLLRTQMLARHQ
                     REMAQIEKIHQEEEDDLIRALTLDRKKLPKMLRSETKTRSVMFKESLRISAVNMSNAEM
                     QERIRRFDEQEALRMRAALEDHDLKSQKKLQILKERHQEAIIELDEMQNEKRKQLLEKE
                     RNTMKEHEAKYHEMRELWQENLIARKTVLEEKFEDELSKQEVFYGMSYTSSQASTLSGR
                     HMP"
     primer_bind     complement(6885..6904)
                     /label=oMA089 gck-4 crRNA oRS759
ORIGIN
        1 aagagaaaac tagtaaatta aacacagaaa tgtgtcaaaa tttagtattt cctgaaagtt
       61 ttctattact tgaaattgca aagatttttg gtaattggta ttttagaaaa ttctcccaca
      121 ttttaaaact cttcttggtt ttgacccagt caaagtttcg ttccaagttt tacaaacttc
      181 tcgggatgcc caaccatccc tatctcatac ggtcaatcga cctccccctc tctctttgcc
      241 tctcatcctg cgttcctttt taatctatgc tccctctccc tcccactacc tactatctat
      301 atacctgtgt cccgcgcgcg cacagtttca cattctcaat ttttctaacc acctgcgtgt
      361 ctgcatatcc gccactgtct cgccgcacca acactgtcac agttgagttg agtttgagtc
      421 gtcttccgac acccagtcag tttcggttcg actttggcgg gcggcgggcg gcaataccta
      481 tttctctctg ctactgccgt atagtttgct tgcactgctc tctctctctc tctctctcac
      541 cgcttctctt tctccctctt ccactcattc ccgagtctct tccttttatt cccgctcgtc
      601 ttttatggaa aagaaaggtt ggagtatata caaaaggtgt cctggcgtct gtatttctgt
      661 ctctcgttcc gatctttttt catcccccct ccttcactac tcttgtgtgt gcgcgtacag
      721 acgggccgtg ggccggtagg gggccacttg ttgaaaatac tgtttttgtc ggacggaaaa
      781 gaaggacacg attgtgtaag agagagagtg aggttttttt tgtctctgtt tgtataaaat
      841 gcggtcaaaa attgaagagt ataattatca attattgatc ggattatctt aatttaaaat
      901 tcttctaaaa ttcttgccca ctcaatttta gatagcgctc agcactagac atcatatgcc
      961 cttctatggt ttttgtttca gaaactattt tcaatccatg tagcttcttg aaatcactgt
     1021 atttccttgt aactttatta tttatcacag ggcttgtcaa ctttgccatt tttcctgaac
     1081 ttgtttgtac gaagtaggtg taggaaatct taaattcggc ggtcaaattg atcaaacttc
     1141 attgtattca aagcgcttaa aaagagtcat tcttcattta aaattagaat aacaaacctg
     1201 ttggagtttt tagcattgaa tttgtattcg aatgttattg tttttacagt tttttatacc
     1261 aggattttct atattccagg tttttctata caaatgacaa atcttttgaa aaaataagat
     1321 tcaacaattt ttaatctaga atgtttccta ttctcttcaa agacactgtt ttccttgtta
     1381 ctcattgctt tcggttagtc agtataaaca cacattttca gtcaaaataa atttttcgga
     1441 aaaatgaaaa actacaaata tttacccgca ttcctgaaaa gctcaaaacg ttttatttgc
     1501 aattttttgc tgttttatcc agtttctaat atctagaaat gtgatctctc aatacttatg
     1561 cattttccac ttgaattacc cttttgacct gctttcccaa aacaactctc aaattttcaa
     1621 tgtatttcat tttatgaccg gcatttttta attcacataa aatatgcatg aaacggagct
     1681 ctgaacctat tttgtacttt aagtgttttt tttaaagtac atgattgaat cagatagcat
     1741 tcatttagtt tcaaaagcaa caaaaaaaat attatttacc gtcaaagttt atcatgcatt
     1801 tttaccactg aatcactttc tcttgctttc cctcctacac ttctcccgtt ttagtgtagc
     1861 catttttttc catttttttc ttctcgcatc ttacatattt gtatgtgaac aaaccgtcat
     1921 gtgttcgcgc ttttttttac tgcactttct ctatccgtca acattgataa tcacaacata
     1981 tgttcaaccc cgatttttcc agaggtcgcg ttgtataaaa ggaggtgtga ctgcattcgc
     2041 cgtcgcttca cctttctttt tagccaccat ggcgtttttg aataaagtca aaaacttgtt
     2101 tcgtgccaat caagcggaga agaagttacc tagttacatt tatgtgagtt cacaagtttt
     2161 tttcaaatga aaaccaagat tccaataatt caggacaatg tgaacccacg cgatcactgg
     2221 aacattattg gagagcttgg cgatggagca tttggaaaag ttgaaaaagc agtgtcacgg
     2281 acggatccca aactttttgc cgcatcaaag tctattgaaa ttcaagaagg cgaagaactg
     2341 gaagatttcc ttgttgaaat cgaaattctc agcgaatgca agggtcatcc tgttatgtta
     2401 ggactctatt ctacttattt ttttgaaaat aaactgacgg tgagtttctg aataaggttt
     2461 tggtccaaac atgtgtaaag ttttaagttt gaaattagaa tgaaagagca tttccttgtg
     2521 tagtactatt ttcatatccc atttagtgta ctctcatcga ttcttagaat ttttgcgcgc
     2581 tggaactttt ccagaaaata taaagcaact aatattaata tcacaaaata gtgagggtta
     2641 tactgattat ccctaacctt ttaattgttc atcgtttcca gatgcttctc gagttttgtg
     2701 gaggtggtgc tgttgacaac atcattgtcg agctgggaca tgtactcaag gaagatcaaa
     2761 tccgatacat cggatactac gtgtgtgatg cactcaagtg gctacactcc cagaatgtga
     2821 ttcaccgtga tctgaaagct ggcaacattt tgctcaccca agacggtcag gttcgacttg
     2881 ccgattttgg agtttcggcg aagttgaaga gtgaacgtga aaagagagac acatttattg
     2941 gcacaccgta ttggtaagta acatgtatat taaaatcacg gtttaaaact gaaaaaatta
     3001 ttctttccag gatggctccg gaagttatgg cttgcgagac tttcaaggat cagccatacg
     3061 attgtatttc ggatatctgg tcttttggaa tcacactcat tgaaatggcc caaggagagc
     3121 ccccgcattc agacgtttct gttatgagag ttattatcaa agtgcagaaa tcagagccgc
     3181 caacgcttct ccaaccatct cactggaccc ggtccttcag tgacattctc acacgatgcc
     3241 ttgtcaagga tcccagaaat cgtccaccgg cagctgaaat cttcaaacat cagtggttcc
     3301 aaaatgctcc atcaaaacga aaaatgatta tggatctact cgccgaaatg tacgcagatg
     3361 ttcaagaaga agttgtcatt gatggtgatg aggaatcagt ggcaggatcc gatgagattt
     3421 ctcaacgtcg tggtgatagc tggagttcgg cttctgatag ccctcgaccg gctactagtg
     3481 atgggttcaa agttcccatt gtatcggtac ccatcattga gacacctcca ccagatactc
     3541 ctcacaaaaa gagagctgct ccgccaccac cacaagaagt caatgctcat cggcagtcgc
     3601 cagtagtgaa tgggaaacca gcagagaatt cgagttttgc agaggtttgt cgttatacat
     3661 ttgtagattg tgttactagc acagagaaac tgaattcatg ctctggcatg taatttccta
     3721 caataatctt taaaactttc agttctcctt ctctaacagc aacacatcat cagaaggaac
     3781 tgccgagttc tccacaccat ctaccaacaa gagtagtgcg caactctcca cgccagcagt
     3841 tcttagcctc aataccagcg gcagtccttc atctgccaac gagtttgtca gtccacgcag
     3901 agaagcgctc agtattctcg atgagcttac caccacattg gacgacgagc aaggatcaac
     3961 atttttcaac tcaccacgtt caagtgcgtc gccccgtcaa tctccacgtc gatcaccaca
     4021 cgaatctccg cgccattctc cacgcaattc cccacaaaag gagcaattgt ttgagcattc
     4081 gattcgtgac acgataatgg ctagccgtag cagaccatcg ctaagtccac agttgagacg
     4141 taagaatttg aataggactt tgattattaa ttgcataaca aaacaactct accaactaaa
     4201 ctatttcaga actctcacct tcggagtcag catcttcttt cgacgaaagt gttaatttat
     4261 ccttccacaa gttggagccc gcggagcatg ctggatacgt gatggcacat cagcaaatgg
     4321 aaaagactac agctcagttg aacgaacgtg caaatgctgt gagcaatatt agaactcaaa
     4381 tggaagagaa aattgctgac agctctaatt cgaagcaacg accaatcagt caaccaatca
     4441 cggaaattcc agaaggtttg tattgaaata tgtataagca aaaaaacata ctgcactcat
     4501 gtttaattat tatcgtttcg agacccatac cccttcaaat ctcaatttta aatcatttca
     4561 ggaattgttg cccagaaaaa agtcagcaga gaggaagcgg aggcggttca acactcaaat
     4621 gcactcttta agaaaccatc tcaagatatg tcagccagtt tgacagtacg ggacatggct
     4681 caacaaaaga cggaacttag agtgtcatca gcctcaactc caacaaaaac tagagcttct
     4741 cctccaaaac gcgccgaatc aaatcaatct gtgaggacga gtggttcatc aaactctgtt
     4801 gttcaacact ctgcatcatc atcgacagat tatgtcccaa catcagtgtc cgccgtgcca
     4861 gaatactttg atggaccaag acgcaatggc gagcagaaag tcccaccacc cgagccgcca
     4921 gtagactatg aaggaaatgc taaagagaat gcagctcctt cgcctgtgcc agttcctaaa
     4981 atctcccaaa aacctgtacc aactccgtca acatctacag atgttcagaa gacaaactca
     5041 aacgttgctc cgagaccgct tggcgggaga aaagatggaa atcggcagac aattactaaa
     5101 aagactagga cgtatatgat tgatggtgtt caagtcacat ctaccacagt tcatgtgttg
     5161 ggtgttaagg atgataaagt acaaaggtat accttctatt aaattttact taaatgctga
     5221 aaatttaatg tgtgagcaaa atgcgaaaat gacaattcaa ttttaaaaaa gttgaaaacc
     5281 aaatcccgcc actaacgttc tgatagtttc agaaagcaac aactccacga tctgagacgc
     5341 cttcaacgtg acgaagcccg tcaaaagcaa gaactccagg ccgagggaat caagcttgtc
     5401 gaagagcaag ccagaaagtt cacatcggag caaacaaact tgacacgaac atcggaacta
     5461 gagatggatg ctatggaacg ccgtcaacga aaagagattg aagacactga aggtgcccag
     5521 gagcatgaac tacgaaatgc gcaaaagcgt ctccgaatcg aacaggagaa ggatatgcga
     5581 gcgttcaaag agcgtctgaa gcaagaaatg aagatattta agcaagagtt gacgatgctc
     5641 tcaaaggttc agagaaaaga tgcgttgaag caacggaagg agcaaattga gattgagcat
     5701 caactcaagg agaaggactt tttgatgcaa cttcaacaga atgcggaggc aatgcttcaa
     5761 cgaatggctg aaaagcataa ggaaagaatg gcatctattg aaaagcagtt cctgatgcag
     5821 aagcacaatt tgctccgagc aaaagaaaat aacatttggg agttggaaga taagcaaatg
     5881 agagagaagt gggtttttct gtaaattagt ttttcattaa gctttaaatt ttcagatttg
     5941 tacttcatcg aaaactattc aaggatgaat actaccttct ccgcacacaa atgcttgcta
     6001 gacaccaacg tgaaatggct caaatcgaga agattcatca agaagaggaa gacgatctca
     6061 tcagagcact aacactcgat cgtaaaaagc taccgaaaat gttgcgctct gagacgaaaa
     6121 ctcgtagtgt gatgttcaaa gagagcctgc gaatcagtgc agtggtaagt acatttttta
     6181 aagaacaata tgattctatt gaataagtat gatttcaaga acatgtcaaa cgcggaaatg
     6241 caagaacgaa ttcgacgatt cgatgagcaa gaagcgttgc gcatgagagc tgcattggaa
     6301 gatcacgatt tgaagtcgca gaagaagttg caaatattaa aggagcgcca ccaggaagcg
     6361 gtatgtcttt gattaaagga aggtcaacta gaataagtaa atatttacag atcatcgagc
     6421 ttgatgagat gcagaacgag aagcgcaagc agttgctgga aaaagaaagg aacacgatga
     6481 aggagcacga ggcaaagtat cacgagatgc gtgagctgtg gcaggagaat ttgattgcaa
     6541 ggaaaacggt aggatttggc tacttttctg aaaaagtgtt cggagtttgt aaacgtgcag
     6601 agttttaaaa attttttaaa aagaacctta ctcgattacg aggcattttt aaagacagct
     6661 taaattttaa acattttttt ttgtaacttg ctgttgcaat tcccgaaaac atgtgaattt
     6721 ttaaataatt tcaattgtat gaaatgcata atttattttt aatctatttg tttttacagg
     6781 tgctcgagga gaagtttgag gacgaactct caaagcagga agtgttctac ggaatgtcgt
     6841 acacttcgtc tcaggcctca acgctgtctg gccgtcacat gccttgaacg ctctatgctt
     6901 ctgactcatt tctacgttcc tttgctttat tccatttgtc attcccattc agtttttgtc
     6961 tcccatccca accagtgcct taccacattc gacacctgcc tcgagtctcc attcttctca
     7021 tccccgtggt tttactatat acaatccaac ttttctactt ttttttgttg atccgaaatg
     7081 ggtatattgc tagtttatgt gtctagatgg gtcatttttt aatcaagtgt cttaaaattg
     7141 tatgccttcc cccccccccc ccccaaatcc tcacttccca aacatttctc ttgtccctac
     7201 ggtttatttg aagatggcgc cattccaatt tggttcctct ttgttttctc tcacaattaa
     7261 tcaaaaccct agcccccccc ccctgttttg ttacaaattc tctctccaaa atgctaataa
     7321 ttgcgatttt tggatctcca ctcagttttt gtaaatgact gctctcgttt ctttttaatg
     7381 taaaactagg ttgggagggt ttattttaag gcatgacaac cttaataatc ttaaccatac
     7441 ctgtatgtta attaataatt agcaaaatct tccaactaga cattgttatg ttttccttcc
     7501 ttacaacaac tttttttctc atttcttttc ctaatttata aaatctccta gattaggagt
     7561 gtttcatagc cactcttttt ttcatacgtt ttatcccgat tcaaccatct tactgttttg
     7621 ttataaaaca tgttataaat tttttttttt ttttagcgtt ttaaattttt tgaaataagt
     7681 aatatggaga caaattggaa ctttgcagat agaagttgct ataaaaatat acagtgctcc
     7741 acataatgat acggccaccc ccaaattttg gtataactca aaactgggtt gagatagcaa
     7801 aacataattt cttgtgaaaa tgtccgctgt actggctaac tttcagataa gtattggaaa
     7861 tatacatgaa ccgttcgtaa aaaaagataa accatttttt cataaaaatc catataaaaa
     7921 aatgcacaaa atgatacggc cacccttggt ttttgttttc tttgcaattt ttttgctaaa
     7981 cgttaggttt catgttcgtt tgtgttttta cagctatgtg tcgtggaata actttaactg
     8041 actacgaaaa aagacgaatt gtgcaaaatt atctcaaggc ttttcggatc gtcagatttt
     8101 tcgtgatttg aaacgttcga gagatatgat cattcgatat gcttcaaatc ctgccgctta
     8161 ttgcactaaa cagtcttctg gtcgcccacc acttctttct ggtagagaca agcgaaaaat
     8221 cgttcgtcta gcatccaatt gaatagtgac ttgctcaaaa attaggcgcg agatgaacct
     8281 gccagtgtct gttgagactg cacgacgtgt tctttcgaag tctcagttta tcaaaagacg
     8341 aaaattagga aaggctcctt tcattaccga aaaacactgc caaagtcgta tttagtttgc
     8401 taaaatcagc cagagaacta actggagaca agtgaggatt acggtatgat cattcaagct
     8461 catgtattgg tctcagatca tcttcagtga cgaggaaaag tttaactgtg ataaaccaga
     8521 aggctaccgt gattactggt acgatttgag aaaagaaaag atgaactaaa accaaaattg
     8581 ggcttgaatg atcatgcggt aatcttcact tgtctccagt tagttctctg gctgatttta
     8641 gctaactgaa tacgatttta gcggtttttt cggtaatgaa aggagccttt cttaattttc
     8701 gtcttttgat aaactgggaa ttcgaaagaa cacgtcgtgc agtctcaaca gacactggca
     8761 ggtgcatctc gctcctaatt ttcgagcaag tcactgttca atttgatgtt cgacaaacga
     8821 tttttcgctt gtctctacca gagatagttg aatgcaaaac tgagcaaggg tccagaaaag
     8881 agaaactgat acactcgatg ttaaaaacga gaattgattt ttaaactgat ttttctcgac
     8941 agattgacat ttattcgttt ttttttgact tagcctcacg tactcacgta ctcacttatt
     9001 tttacgattt ttttaaattt ggcaataatc acttttcaga catgctgctt ttgggttatg
     9061 ggtaatcagg tacgggcttt cagattttca agttttcagg tgactatcta ggtcacgagc
     9121 caatttcagc caggagtggg actagatat
//
