# Supplementary material for: GCK-4 regulates apical actin organization and lumen formation in the C. elegans intestine
Source: bioRxiv preprint, doi:10.64898/2026.06.05.730387, version 1 (2026-06-08)
Supplement: File S1 - DNA sequence files [file 730387_file03.zip › File S1 - DNA sequence files/gck-4(mib89[gck-4[K64R] mCherry AID]) post editing.gb]

LOCUS       gck-4(mib89[gck-       10235 bp    DNA     linear   SYN 20-MAY-2026
DEFINITION  Unspliced + UTR + upstream + downstream (9149bp).
ACCESSION   .
VERSION     .
KEYWORDS    .
SOURCE      synthetic DNA construct
  ORGANISM  synthetic DNA construct
REFERENCE   1  (bases 1 to 10235)
  AUTHORS   .
  TITLE     Direct Submission
  JOURNAL   Exported Jun 5, 2026 from SnapGene 8.1.1
            https://www.snapgene.com
FEATURES             Location/Qualifiers
     source          1..10235
                     /mol_type="other DNA"
                     /organism="synthetic DNA construct"
     CDS             join(2069..2143,2194..2439,2682..2953,3011..3644,3743..4139,
                     4210..4455,4562..5186,5313..5888,5936..6164,6220..6360,
                     6411..6548,6780..7076,7128..7349,7401..7608,7660..7973)
                     /codon_start=1
                     /label=gck-4
                     /translation="MAFLNKVKNLFRANQAEKKLPSYIYDNVNPRDHWNIIGELGDGAF
                     GKVEKAVSRTDPKLFAASRSIEIQEGEELEDFLVEIEILSECKGHPVMLGLYSTYFFEN
                     KLTMLLEFCGGGAVDNIIVELGHVLKEDQIRYIGYYVCDALKWLHSQNVIHRDLKAGNI
                     LLTQDGQVRLADFGVSAKLKSEREKRDTFIGTPYWMAPEVMACETFKDQPYDCISDIWS
                     FGITLIEMAQGEPPHSDVSVMRVIIKVQKSEPPTLLQPSHWTRSFSDILTRCLVKDPRN
                     RPPAAEIFKHQWFQNAPSKRKMIMDLLAEMYADVQEEVVIDGDEESVAGSDEISQRRGD
                     SWSSASDSPRPATSDGFKVPIVSVPIIETPPPDTPHKKRAAPPPPQEVNAHRQSPVVNG
                     KPAENSSFAEFSFSNSNTSSEGTAEFSTPSTNKSSAQLSTPAVLSLNTSGSPSSANEFV
                     SPRREALSILDELTTTLDDEQGSTFFNSPRSSASPRQSPRRSPHESPRHSPRNSPQKEQ
                     LFEHSIRDTIMASRSRPSLSPQLRQLSPSESASSFDESVNLSFHKLEPAEHAGYVMAHQ
                     QMEKTTAQLNERANAVSNIRTQMEEKIADSSNSKQRPISQPITEIPEGIVAQKKVSREE
                     AEAVQHSNALFKKPSQDMSASLTVRDMAQQKTELRVSSASTPTKTRASPPKRAESNQSV
                     RTSGSSNSVVQHSASSSTDYVPTSVSAVPEYFDGPRRNGEQKVPPPEPPVDYEGNAKEN
                     AAPSPVPVPKISQKPVPTPSTSTDVQKTNSNVAPRPLGGRKDGNRQTITKKTRTYMIDG
                     VQVTSTTVHVLGVKDDKVQRKQQLHDLRRLQRDEARQKQELQAEGIKLVEEQARKFTSE
                     QTNLTRTSELEMDAMERRQRKEIEDTEGAQEHELRNAQKRLRIEQEKDMRAFKERLKQE
                     MKIFKQELTMLSKVQRKDALKQRKEQIEIEHQLKEKDFLMQLQQNAEAMLQRMAEKHKE
                     RMASIEKQFLMQKHNLLRAKENNIWELEDKQMREKFVLHRKLFKDEYYLLRTQMLARHQ
                     REMAQIEKIHQEEEDDLIRALTLDRKKLPKMLRSETKTRSVMFKESLRISAVNMSNAEM
                     QERIRRFDEQEALRMRAALEDHDLKSQKKLQILKERHQEAIIELDEMQNEKRKQLLEKE
                     RNTMKEHEAKYHEMRELWQENLIARKTVLEEKFEDELSKQEVFYGMSYTSSQASTLSGR
                     HMPAGSGGSGGTGGSGMSKGEEDNMAIIKEFMRFKVHMEGSVNGHEFEIEGEGEGRPYE
                     GTQTAKLKVSLNIYILTNPDYLNFQVTKGGPLPFAWDILSPQFMYGSKAYVKHPADIPD
                     YLKLSFPEGFKWERVMNFEDGGVVTVTQDSSLQDGEFIYKVSLNSSVLTNHTYLNFQVK
                     LRGTNFPSDGPVMQKKTMGWEASSERMYPEDGALKGEIKQRLKLKDGGHYDAEVKTTYK
                     AKKPVQLPGKFKHDFTN*LI*FKFSGAYNVNIKLDITSHNEDYTIVEQYERAEGRHSTG
                     GMDELYKVSLK*LRIAYIIRSYFQGPKDPAKPPAKAQVVGWPPVRSYRKNVMVSCQKSS
                     GGPEAAAFVKT"
     primer_bind     2270..2349
                     /label=ssODN donor
     misc_feature    complement(6885..6887)
                     /label=Sap Trap gg Overlap
     misc_feature    6888..6923
                     /label=C-tag Linker
     misc_feature    6924..6926
                     /label=ATG overlap
     misc_feature    join(6927..7076,7128..7349,7401..7608,7660..7778)
                     /label=mCherry_cai_0.99
     primer_bind     6962..6981
                     /label=mCherry seq R
     intron          7077..7127
                     /label=GFP_intr-1
     intron          7350..7400
                     /label=GFP_intr-2
     intron          7609..7659
                     /label=GFP-intr-3
     primer_bind     7696..7715
                     /label=mCherry seq F
     misc_feature    7779..7781
                     /label=AAG overlap
     intron          7782..7792
                     /label=intron(1)
     misc_feature    7793..7826
                     /label=loxP
     intron          7827..7832
                     /label=intron
     misc_feature    7833..7835
                     /label=GGT overlap
     misc_feature    7836..7967
                     /label=AID 71-114
     misc_feature    7968..7970
                     /label=ACG overlap
ORIGIN
        1 aagagaaaac tagtaaatta aacacagaaa tgtgtcaaaa tttagtattt cctgaaagtt
       61 ttctattact tgaaattgca aagatttttg gtaattggta ttttagaaaa ttctcccaca
      121 ttttaaaact cttcttggtt ttgacccagt caaagtttcg ttccaagttt tacaaacttc
      181 tcgggatgcc caaccatccc tatctcatac ggtcaatcga cctccccctc tctctttgcc
      241 tctcatcctg cgttcctttt taatctatgc tccctctccc tcccactacc tactatctat
      301 atacctgtgt cccgcgcgcg cacagtttca cattctcaat ttttctaacc acctgcgtgt
      361 ctgcatatcc gccactgtct cgccgcacca acactgtcac agttgagttg agtttgagtc
      421 gtcttccgac acccagtcag tttcggttcg actttggcgg gcggcgggcg gcaataccta
      481 tttctctctg ctactgccgt atagtttgct tgcactgctc tctctctctc tctctctcac
      541 cgcttctctt tctccctctt ccactcattc ccgagtctct tccttttatt cccgctcgtc
      601 ttttatggaa aagaaaggtt ggagtatata caaaaggtgt cctggcgtct gtatttctgt
      661 ctctcgttcc gatctttttt catcccccct ccttcactac tcttgtgtgt gcgcgtacag
      721 acgggccgtg ggccggtagg gggccacttg ttgaaaatac tgtttttgtc ggacggaaaa
      781 gaaggacacg attgtgtaag agagagagtg aggttttttt tgtctctgtt tgtataaaat
      841 gcggtcaaaa attgaagagt ataattatca attattgatc ggattatctt aatttaaaat
      901 tcttctaaaa ttcttgccca ctcaatttta gatagcgctc agcactagac atcatatgcc
      961 cttctatggt ttttgtttca gaaactattt tcaatccatg tagcttcttg aaatcactgt
     1021 atttccttgt aactttatta tttatcacag ggcttgtcaa ctttgccatt tttcctgaac
     1081 ttgtttgtac gaagtaggtg taggaaatct taaattcggc ggtcaaattg atcaaacttc
     1141 attgtattca aagcgcttaa aaagagtcat tcttcattta aaattagaat aacaaacctg
     1201 ttggagtttt tagcattgaa tttgtattcg aatgttattg tttttacagt tttttatacc
     1261 aggattttct atattccagg tttttctata caaatgacaa atcttttgaa aaaataagat
     1321 tcaacaattt ttaatctaga atgtttccta ttctcttcaa agacactgtt ttccttgtta
     1381 ctcattgctt tcggttagtc agtataaaca cacattttca gtcaaaataa atttttcgga
     1441 aaaatgaaaa actacaaata tttacccgca ttcctgaaaa gctcaaaacg ttttatttgc
     1501 aattttttgc tgttttatcc agtttctaat atctagaaat gtgatctctc aatacttatg
     1561 cattttccac ttgaattacc cttttgacct gctttcccaa aacaactctc aaattttcaa
     1621 tgtatttcat tttatgaccg gcatttttta attcacataa aatatgcatg aaacggagct
     1681 ctgaacctat tttgtacttt aagtgttttt tttaaagtac atgattgaat cagatagcat
     1741 tcatttagtt tcaaaagcaa caaaaaaaat attatttacc gtcaaagttt atcatgcatt
     1801 tttaccactg aatcactttc tcttgctttc cctcctacac ttctcccgtt ttagtgtagc
     1861 catttttttc catttttttc ttctcgcatc ttacatattt gtatgtgaac aaaccgtcat
     1921 gtgttcgcgc ttttttttac tgcactttct ctatccgtca acattgataa tcacaacata
     1981 tgttcaaccc cgatttttcc agaggtcgcg ttgtataaaa ggaggtgtga ctgcattcgc
     2041 cgtcgcttca cctttctttt tagccaccat ggcgtttttg aataaagtca aaaacttgtt
     2101 tcgtgccaat caagcggaga agaagttacc tagttacatt tatgtgagtt cacaagtttt
     2161 tttcaaatga aaaccaagat tccaataatt caggacaatg tgaacccacg cgatcactgg
     2221 aacattattg gagagcttgg cgatggagca tttggaaaag ttgaaaaagc agtgtcacgg
     2281 acggatccca aactttttgc cgctagtcga agtatcgaaa ttcaagaagg cgaagaactg
     2341 gaagatttcc ttgttgaaat cgaaattctc agcgaatgca agggtcatcc tgttatgtta
     2401 ggactctatt ctacttattt ttttgaaaat aaactgacgg tgagtttctg aataaggttt
     2461 tggtccaaac atgtgtaaag ttttaagttt gaaattagaa tgaaagagca tttccttgtg
     2521 tagtactatt ttcatatccc atttagtgta ctctcatcga ttcttagaat ttttgcgcgc
     2581 tggaactttt ccagaaaata taaagcaact aatattaata tcacaaaata gtgagggtta
     2641 tactgattat ccctaacctt ttaattgttc atcgtttcca gatgcttctc gagttttgtg
     2701 gaggtggtgc tgttgacaac atcattgtcg agctgggaca tgtactcaag gaagatcaaa
     2761 tccgatacat cggatactac gtgtgtgatg cactcaagtg gctacactcc cagaatgtga
     2821 ttcaccgtga tctgaaagct ggcaacattt tgctcaccca agacggtcag gttcgacttg
     2881 ccgattttgg agtttcggcg aagttgaaga gtgaacgtga aaagagagac acatttattg
     2941 gcacaccgta ttggtaagta acatgtatat taaaatcacg gtttaaaact gaaaaaatta
     3001 ttctttccag gatggctccg gaagttatgg cttgcgagac tttcaaggat cagccatacg
     3061 attgtatttc ggatatctgg tcttttggaa tcacactcat tgaaatggcc caaggagagc
     3121 ccccgcattc agacgtttct gttatgagag ttattatcaa agtgcagaaa tcagagccgc
     3181 caacgcttct ccaaccatct cactggaccc ggtccttcag tgacattctc acacgatgcc
     3241 ttgtcaagga tcccagaaat cgtccaccgg cagctgaaat cttcaaacat cagtggttcc
     3301 aaaatgctcc atcaaaacga aaaatgatta tggatctact cgccgaaatg tacgcagatg
     3361 ttcaagaaga agttgtcatt gatggtgatg aggaatcagt ggcaggatcc gatgagattt
     3421 ctcaacgtcg tggtgatagc tggagttcgg cttctgatag ccctcgaccg gctactagtg
     3481 atgggttcaa agttcccatt gtatcggtac ccatcattga gacacctcca ccagatactc
     3541 ctcacaaaaa gagagctgct ccgccaccac cacaagaagt caatgctcat cggcagtcgc
     3601 cagtagtgaa tgggaaacca gcagagaatt cgagttttgc agaggtttgt cgttatacat
     3661 ttgtagattg tgttactagc acagagaaac tgaattcatg ctctggcatg taatttccta
     3721 caataatctt taaaactttc agttctcctt ctctaacagc aacacatcat cagaaggaac
     3781 tgccgagttc tccacaccat ctaccaacaa gagtagtgcg caactctcca cgccagcagt
     3841 tcttagcctc aataccagcg gcagtccttc atctgccaac gagtttgtca gtccacgcag
     3901 agaagcgctc agtattctcg atgagcttac caccacattg gacgacgagc aaggatcaac
     3961 atttttcaac tcaccacgtt caagtgcgtc gccccgtcaa tctccacgtc gatcaccaca
     4021 cgaatctccg cgccattctc cacgcaattc cccacaaaag gagcaattgt ttgagcattc
     4081 gattcgtgac acgataatgg ctagccgtag cagaccatcg ctaagtccac agttgagacg
     4141 taagaatttg aataggactt tgattattaa ttgcataaca aaacaactct accaactaaa
     4201 ctatttcaga actctcacct tcggagtcag catcttcttt cgacgaaagt gttaatttat
     4261 ccttccacaa gttggagccc gcggagcatg ctggatacgt gatggcacat cagcaaatgg
     4321 aaaagactac agctcagttg aacgaacgtg caaatgctgt gagcaatatt agaactcaaa
     4381 tggaagagaa aattgctgac agctctaatt cgaagcaacg accaatcagt caaccaatca
     4441 cggaaattcc agaaggtttg tattgaaata tgtataagca aaaaaacata ctgcactcat
     4501 gtttaattat tatcgtttcg agacccatac cccttcaaat ctcaatttta aatcatttca
     4561 ggaattgttg cccagaaaaa agtcagcaga gaggaagcgg aggcggttca acactcaaat
     4621 gcactcttta agaaaccatc tcaagatatg tcagccagtt tgacagtacg ggacatggct
     4681 caacaaaaga cggaacttag agtgtcatca gcctcaactc caacaaaaac tagagcttct
     4741 cctccaaaac gcgccgaatc aaatcaatct gtgaggacga gtggttcatc aaactctgtt
     4801 gttcaacact ctgcatcatc atcgacagat tatgtcccaa catcagtgtc cgccgtgcca
     4861 gaatactttg atggaccaag acgcaatggc gagcagaaag tcccaccacc cgagccgcca
     4921 gtagactatg aaggaaatgc taaagagaat gcagctcctt cgcctgtgcc agttcctaaa
     4981 atctcccaaa aacctgtacc aactccgtca acatctacag atgttcagaa gacaaactca
     5041 aacgttgctc cgagaccgct tggcgggaga aaagatggaa atcggcagac aattactaaa
     5101 aagactagga cgtatatgat tgatggtgtt caagtcacat ctaccacagt tcatgtgttg
     5161 ggtgttaagg atgataaagt acaaaggtat accttctatt aaattttact taaatgctga
     5221 aaatttaatg tgtgagcaaa atgcgaaaat gacaattcaa ttttaaaaaa gttgaaaacc
     5281 aaatcccgcc actaacgttc tgatagtttc agaaagcaac aactccacga tctgagacgc
     5341 cttcaacgtg acgaagcccg tcaaaagcaa gaactccagg ccgagggaat caagcttgtc
     5401 gaagagcaag ccagaaagtt cacatcggag caaacaaact tgacacgaac atcggaacta
     5461 gagatggatg ctatggaacg ccgtcaacga aaagagattg aagacactga aggtgcccag
     5521 gagcatgaac tacgaaatgc gcaaaagcgt ctccgaatcg aacaggagaa ggatatgcga
     5581 gcgttcaaag agcgtctgaa gcaagaaatg aagatattta agcaagagtt gacgatgctc
     5641 tcaaaggttc agagaaaaga tgcgttgaag caacggaagg agcaaattga gattgagcat
     5701 caactcaagg agaaggactt tttgatgcaa cttcaacaga atgcggaggc aatgcttcaa
     5761 cgaatggctg aaaagcataa ggaaagaatg gcatctattg aaaagcagtt cctgatgcag
     5821 aagcacaatt tgctccgagc aaaagaaaat aacatttggg agttggaaga taagcaaatg
     5881 agagagaagt gggtttttct gtaaattagt ttttcattaa gctttaaatt ttcagatttg
     5941 tacttcatcg aaaactattc aaggatgaat actaccttct ccgcacacaa atgcttgcta
     6001 gacaccaacg tgaaatggct caaatcgaga agattcatca agaagaggaa gacgatctca
     6061 tcagagcact aacactcgat cgtaaaaagc taccgaaaat gttgcgctct gagacgaaaa
     6121 ctcgtagtgt gatgttcaaa gagagcctgc gaatcagtgc agtggtaagt acatttttta
     6181 aagaacaata tgattctatt gaataagtat gatttcaaga acatgtcaaa cgcggaaatg
     6241 caagaacgaa ttcgacgatt cgatgagcaa gaagcgttgc gcatgagagc tgcattggaa
     6301 gatcacgatt tgaagtcgca gaagaagttg caaatattaa aggagcgcca ccaggaagcg
     6361 gtatgtcttt gattaaagga aggtcaacta gaataagtaa atatttacag atcatcgagc
     6421 ttgatgagat gcagaacgag aagcgcaagc agttgctgga aaaagaaagg aacacgatga
     6481 aggagcacga ggcaaagtat cacgagatgc gtgagctgtg gcaggagaat ttgattgcaa
     6541 ggaaaacggt aggatttggc tacttttctg aaaaagtgtt cggagtttgt aaacgtgcag
     6601 agttttaaaa attttttaaa aagaacctta ctcgattacg aggcattttt aaagacagct
     6661 taaattttaa acattttttt ttgtaacttg ctgttgcaat tcccgaaaac atgtgaattt
     6721 ttaaataatt tcaattgtat gaaatgcata atttattttt aatctatttg tttttacagg
     6781 tgctcgagga gaagtttgag gacgaactct caaagcagga agtgttctac ggaatgtcgt
     6841 acacttcgtc tcaggcctca acgctgtctg gccgtcacat gcctgcgggc agcggtggca
     6901 gtggaggtac cggcggaagc ggtatgtcca agggagagga ggacaacatg gccatcatca
     6961 aggagttcat gcgtttcaag gtccacatgg agggatcagt caacggacac gagttcgaga
     7021 tcgagggaga gggagaggga cgtccatacg agggaaccca aaccgccaag ctcaaggtaa
     7081 gtttaaacat atatatacta actaaccctg attatttaaa ttttcaggtc accaagggag
     7141 gaccactccc attcgcctgg gacatcctct ccccacaatt catgtacgga tcaaaggcct
     7201 acgtcaagca cccagccgac atcccagact acctcaagct ctccttccca gagggattca
     7261 agtgggagcg tgtcatgaac ttcgaggacg gaggagtcgt caccgtcacc caagactcct
     7321 ccctccaaga cggagagttc atctacaagg taagtttaaa cagttcggta ctaactaacc
     7381 atacatattt aaattttcag gtcaagctcc gtggaaccaa cttcccatcc gacggaccag
     7441 tcatgcaaaa gaagaccatg ggatgggagg cctcctccga gcgtatgtac ccagaggacg
     7501 gagccctcaa gggagagatc aagcaacgtc tcaagctcaa ggacggagga cactacgacg
     7561 ccgaggtcaa gaccacctac aaggccaaga agccagtcca actcccaggt aagtttaaac
     7621 atgattttac taactaacta atctgattta aattttcagg agcctacaac gtcaacatca
     7681 agctcgacat cacctcccac aacgaggact acaccatcgt cgagcaatac gagcgtgccg
     7741 agggacgtca ctccaccgga ggaatggacg agctctacaa ggtaagttta aaataacttc
     7801 gtatagcata cattatacga agttattttc agggtcctaa agatccagcc aaacctccgg
     7861 ccaaggcaca agttgtggga tggccaccgg tgagatcata ccggaagaac gtgatggttt
     7921 cctgccaaaa atcaagcggt ggcccggagg cggcggcgtt cgtgaagacg tgaacgctct
     7981 atgcttctga ctcatttcta cgttcctttg ctttattcca tttgtcattc ccattcagtt
     8041 tttgtctccc atcccaacca gtgccttacc acattcgaca cctgcctcga gtctccattc
     8101 ttctcatccc cgtggtttta ctatatacaa tccaactttt ctactttttt ttgttgatcc
     8161 gaaatgggta tattgctagt ttatgtgtct agatgggtca ttttttaatc aagtgtctta
     8221 aaattgtatg ccttcccccc cccccccccc aaatcctcac ttcccaaaca tttctcttgt
     8281 ccctacggtt tatttgaaga tggcgccatt ccaatttggt tcctctttgt tttctctcac
     8341 aattaatcaa aaccctagcc ccccccccct gttttgttac aaattctctc tccaaaatgc
     8401 taataattgc gatttttgga tctccactca gtttttgtaa atgactgctc tcgtttcttt
     8461 ttaatgtaaa actaggttgg gagggtttat tttaaggcat gacaacctta ataatcttaa
     8521 ccatacctgt atgttaatta ataattagca aaatcttcca actagacatt gttatgtttt
     8581 ccttccttac aacaactttt tttctcattt cttttcctaa tttataaaat ctcctagatt
     8641 aggagtgttt catagccact ctttttttca tacgttttat cccgattcaa ccatcttact
     8701 gttttgttat aaaacatgtt ataaattttt tttttttttt agcgttttaa attttttgaa
     8761 ataagtaata tggagacaaa ttggaacttt gcagatagaa gttgctataa aaatatacag
     8821 tgctccacat aatgatacgg ccacccccaa attttggtat aactcaaaac tgggttgaga
     8881 tagcaaaaca taatttcttg tgaaaatgtc cgctgtactg gctaactttc agataagtat
     8941 tggaaatata catgaaccgt tcgtaaaaaa agataaacca ttttttcata aaaatccata
     9001 taaaaaaatg cacaaaatga tacggccacc cttggttttt gttttctttg caattttttt
     9061 gctaaacgtt aggtttcatg ttcgtttgtg tttttacagc tatgtgtcgt ggaataactt
     9121 taactgacta cgaaaaaaga cgaattgtgc aaaattatct caaggctttt cggatcgtca
     9181 gatttttcgt gatttgaaac gttcgagaga tatgatcatt cgatatgctt caaatcctgc
     9241 cgcttattgc actaaacagt cttctggtcg cccaccactt ctttctggta gagacaagcg
     9301 aaaaatcgtt cgtctagcat ccaattgaat agtgacttgc tcaaaaatta ggcgcgagat
     9361 gaacctgcca gtgtctgttg agactgcacg acgtgttctt tcgaagtctc agtttatcaa
     9421 aagacgaaaa ttaggaaagg ctcctttcat taccgaaaaa cactgccaaa gtcgtattta
     9481 gtttgctaaa atcagccaga gaactaactg gagacaagtg aggattacgg tatgatcatt
     9541 caagctcatg tattggtctc agatcatctt cagtgacgag gaaaagttta actgtgataa
     9601 accagaaggc taccgtgatt actggtacga tttgagaaaa gaaaagatga actaaaacca
     9661 aaattgggct tgaatgatca tgcggtaatc ttcacttgtc tccagttagt tctctggctg
     9721 attttagcta actgaatacg attttagcgg ttttttcggt aatgaaagga gcctttctta
     9781 attttcgtct tttgataaac tgggaattcg aaagaacacg tcgtgcagtc tcaacagaca
     9841 ctggcaggtg catctcgctc ctaattttcg agcaagtcac tgttcaattt gatgttcgac
     9901 aaacgatttt tcgcttgtct ctaccagaga tagttgaatg caaaactgag caagggtcca
     9961 gaaaagagaa actgatacac tcgatgttaa aaacgagaat tgatttttaa actgattttt
    10021 ctcgacagat tgacatttat tcgttttttt ttgacttagc ctcacgtact cacgtactca
    10081 cttattttta cgattttttt aaatttggca ataatcactt ttcagacatg ctgcttttgg
    10141 gttatgggta atcaggtacg ggctttcaga ttttcaagtt ttcaggtgac tatctaggtc
    10201 acgagccaat ttcagccagg agtgggacta gatat
//
