# Supplementary material for: GCK-4 regulates apical actin organization and lumen formation in the C. elegans intestine
Source: bioRxiv preprint, doi:10.64898/2026.06.05.730387, version 1 (2026-06-08)
Supplement: File S1 - DNA sequence files [file 730387_file03.zip › File S1 - DNA sequence files/gck-4a gene unspliced+UTR+upstream+downstreamTranscriptSequence_C04A11.3a.1.gb]

LOCUS       gck-4a_gene_unsp        9149 bp    DNA     linear   SYN 20-MAY-2026
DEFINITION  Unspliced + UTR + upstream + downstream (9149bp).
ACCESSION   .
VERSION     .
KEYWORDS    .
SOURCE      synthetic DNA construct
  ORGANISM  synthetic DNA construct
REFERENCE   1  (bases 1 to 9149)
  AUTHORS   .
  TITLE     Direct Submission
  JOURNAL   Exported Jun 5, 2026 from SnapGene 8.1.1
            https://www.snapgene.com
FEATURES             Location/Qualifiers
     source          1..9149
                     /mol_type="other DNA"
                     /organism="synthetic DNA construct"
     CDS             join(2069..2143,2194..2439,2682..2953,3011..3644,3743..4139,
                     4210..4455,4562..5186,5313..5888,5936..6164,6220..6360,
                     6411..6548,6780..6887)
                     /codon_start=1
                     /label=gck-4
                     /translation="MAFLNKVKNLFRANQAEKKLPSYIYDNVNPRDHWNIIGELGDGAF
                     GKVEKAVSRTDPKLFAASKSIEIQEGEELEDFLVEIEILSECKGHPVMLGLYSTYFFEN
                     KLTMLLEFCGGGAVDNIIVELGHVLKEDQIRYIGYYVCDALKWLHSQNVIHRDLKAGNI
                     LLTQDGQVRLADFGVSAKLKSEREKRDTFIGTPYWMAPEVMACETFKDQPYDCISDIWS
                     FGITLIEMAQGEPPHSDVSVMRVIIKVQKSEPPTLLQPSHWTRSFSDILTRCLVKDPRN
                     RPPAAEIFKHQWFQNAPSKRKMIMDLLAEMYADVQEEVVIDGDEESVAGSDEISQRRGD
                     SWSSASDSPRPATSDGFKVPIVSVPIIETPPPDTPHKKRAAPPPPQEVNAHRQSPVVNG
                     KPAENSSFAEFSFSNSNTSSEGTAEFSTPSTNKSSAQLSTPAVLSLNTSGSPSSANEFV
                     SPRREALSILDELTTTLDDEQGSTFFNSPRSSASPRQSPRRSPHESPRHSPRNSPQKEQ
                     LFEHSIRDTIMASRSRPSLSPQLRQLSPSESASSFDESVNLSFHKLEPAEHAGYVMAHQ
                     QMEKTTAQLNERANAVSNIRTQMEEKIADSSNSKQRPISQPITEIPEGIVAQKKVSREE
                     AEAVQHSNALFKKPSQDMSASLTVRDMAQQKTELRVSSASTPTKTRASPPKRAESNQSV
                     RTSGSSNSVVQHSASSSTDYVPTSVSAVPEYFDGPRRNGEQKVPPPEPPVDYEGNAKEN
                     AAPSPVPVPKISQKPVPTPSTSTDVQKTNSNVAPRPLGGRKDGNRQTITKKTRTYMIDG
                     VQVTSTTVHVLGVKDDKVQRKQQLHDLRRLQRDEARQKQELQAEGIKLVEEQARKFTSE
                     QTNLTRTSELEMDAMERRQRKEIEDTEGAQEHELRNAQKRLRIEQEKDMRAFKERLKQE
                     MKIFKQELTMLSKVQRKDALKQRKEQIEIEHQLKEKDFLMQLQQNAEAMLQRMAEKHKE
                     RMASIEKQFLMQKHNLLRAKENNIWELEDKQMREKFVLHRKLFKDEYYLLRTQMLARHQ
                     REMAQIEKIHQEEEDDLIRALTLDRKKLPKMLRSETKTRSVMFKESLRISAVNMSNAEM
                     QERIRRFDEQEALRMRAALEDHDLKSQKKLQILKERHQEAIIELDEMQNEKRKQLLEKE
                     RNTMKEHEAKYHEMRELWQENLIARKTVLEEKFEDELSKQEVFYGMSYTSSQASTLSGR
                     HMP"
ORIGIN
        1 aagagaaaac tagtaaatta aacacagaaa tgtgtcaaaa tttagtattt cctgaaagtt
       61 ttctattact tgaaattgca aagatttttg gtaattggta ttttagaaaa ttctcccaca
      121 ttttaaaact cttcttggtt ttgacccagt caaagtttcg ttccaagttt tacaaacttc
      181 tcgggatgcc caaccatccc tatctcatac ggtcaatcga cctccccctc tctctttgcc
      241 tctcatcctg cgttcctttt taatctatgc tccctctccc tcccactacc tactatctat
      301 atacctgtgt cccgcgcgcg cacagtttca cattctcaat ttttctaacc acctgcgtgt
      361 ctgcatatcc gccactgtct cgccgcacca acactgtcac agttgagttg agtttgagtc
      421 gtcttccgac acccagtcag tttcggttcg actttggcgg gcggcgggcg gcaataccta
      481 tttctctctg ctactgccgt atagtttgct tgcactgctc tctctctctc tctctctcac
      541 cgcttctctt tctccctctt ccactcattc ccgagtctct tccttttatt cccgctcgtc
      601 ttttatggaa aagaaaggtt ggagtatata caaaaggtgt cctggcgtct gtatttctgt
      661 ctctcgttcc gatctttttt catcccccct ccttcactac tcttgtgtgt gcgcgtacag
      721 acgggccgtg ggccggtagg gggccacttg ttgaaaatac tgtttttgtc ggacggaaaa
      781 gaaggacacg attgtgtaag agagagagtg aggttttttt tgtctctgtt tgtataaaat
      841 gcggtcaaaa attgaagagt ataattatca attattgatc ggattatctt aatttaaaat
      901 tcttctaaaa ttcttgccca ctcaatttta gatagcgctc agcactagac atcatatgcc
      961 cttctatggt ttttgtttca gaaactattt tcaatccatg tagcttcttg aaatcactgt
     1021 atttccttgt aactttatta tttatcacag ggcttgtcaa ctttgccatt tttcctgaac
     1081 ttgtttgtac gaagtaggtg taggaaatct taaattcggc ggtcaaattg atcaaacttc
     1141 attgtattca aagcgcttaa aaagagtcat tcttcattta aaattagaat aacaaacctg
     1201 ttggagtttt tagcattgaa tttgtattcg aatgttattg tttttacagt tttttatacc
     1261 aggattttct atattccagg tttttctata caaatgacaa atcttttgaa aaaataagat
     1321 tcaacaattt ttaatctaga atgtttccta ttctcttcaa agacactgtt ttccttgtta
     1381 ctcattgctt tcggttagtc agtataaaca cacattttca gtcaaaataa atttttcgga
     1441 aaaatgaaaa actacaaata tttacccgca ttcctgaaaa gctcaaaacg ttttatttgc
     1501 aattttttgc tgttttatcc agtttctaat atctagaaat gtgatctctc aatacttatg
     1561 cattttccac ttgaattacc cttttgacct gctttcccaa aacaactctc aaattttcaa
     1621 tgtatttcat tttatgaccg gcatttttta attcacataa aatatgcatg aaacggagct
     1681 ctgaacctat tttgtacttt aagtgttttt tttaaagtac atgattgaat cagatagcat
     1741 tcatttagtt tcaaaagcaa caaaaaaaat attatttacc gtcaaagttt atcatgcatt
     1801 tttaccactg aatcactttc tcttgctttc cctcctacac ttctcccgtt ttagtgtagc
     1861 catttttttc catttttttc ttctcgcatc ttacatattt gtatgtgaac aaaccgtcat
     1921 gtgttcgcgc ttttttttac tgcactttct ctatccgtca acattgataa tcacaacata
     1981 tgttcaaccc cgatttttcc agaggtcgcg ttgtataaaa ggaggtgtga ctgcattcgc
     2041 cgtcgcttca cctttctttt tagccaccat ggcgtttttg aataaagtca aaaacttgtt
     2101 tcgtgccaat caagcggaga agaagttacc tagttacatt tatgtgagtt cacaagtttt
     2161 tttcaaatga aaaccaagat tccaataatt caggacaatg tgaacccacg cgatcactgg
     2221 aacattattg gagagcttgg cgatggagca tttggaaaag ttgaaaaagc agtgtcacgg
     2281 acggatccca aactttttgc cgcatcaaag tctattgaaa ttcaagaagg cgaagaactg
     2341 gaagatttcc ttgttgaaat cgaaattctc agcgaatgca agggtcatcc tgttatgtta
     2401 ggactctatt ctacttattt ttttgaaaat aaactgacgg tgagtttctg aataaggttt
     2461 tggtccaaac atgtgtaaag ttttaagttt gaaattagaa tgaaagagca tttccttgtg
     2521 tagtactatt ttcatatccc atttagtgta ctctcatcga ttcttagaat ttttgcgcgc
     2581 tggaactttt ccagaaaata taaagcaact aatattaata tcacaaaata gtgagggtta
     2641 tactgattat ccctaacctt ttaattgttc atcgtttcca gatgcttctc gagttttgtg
     2701 gaggtggtgc tgttgacaac atcattgtcg agctgggaca tgtactcaag gaagatcaaa
     2761 tccgatacat cggatactac gtgtgtgatg cactcaagtg gctacactcc cagaatgtga
     2821 ttcaccgtga tctgaaagct ggcaacattt tgctcaccca agacggtcag gttcgacttg
     2881 ccgattttgg agtttcggcg aagttgaaga gtgaacgtga aaagagagac acatttattg
     2941 gcacaccgta ttggtaagta acatgtatat taaaatcacg gtttaaaact gaaaaaatta
     3001 ttctttccag gatggctccg gaagttatgg cttgcgagac tttcaaggat cagccatacg
     3061 attgtatttc ggatatctgg tcttttggaa tcacactcat tgaaatggcc caaggagagc
     3121 ccccgcattc agacgtttct gttatgagag ttattatcaa agtgcagaaa tcagagccgc
     3181 caacgcttct ccaaccatct cactggaccc ggtccttcag tgacattctc acacgatgcc
     3241 ttgtcaagga tcccagaaat cgtccaccgg cagctgaaat cttcaaacat cagtggttcc
     3301 aaaatgctcc atcaaaacga aaaatgatta tggatctact cgccgaaatg tacgcagatg
     3361 ttcaagaaga agttgtcatt gatggtgatg aggaatcagt ggcaggatcc gatgagattt
     3421 ctcaacgtcg tggtgatagc tggagttcgg cttctgatag ccctcgaccg gctactagtg
     3481 atgggttcaa agttcccatt gtatcggtac ccatcattga gacacctcca ccagatactc
     3541 ctcacaaaaa gagagctgct ccgccaccac cacaagaagt caatgctcat cggcagtcgc
     3601 cagtagtgaa tgggaaacca gcagagaatt cgagttttgc agaggtttgt cgttatacat
     3661 ttgtagattg tgttactagc acagagaaac tgaattcatg ctctggcatg taatttccta
     3721 caataatctt taaaactttc agttctcctt ctctaacagc aacacatcat cagaaggaac
     3781 tgccgagttc tccacaccat ctaccaacaa gagtagtgcg caactctcca cgccagcagt
     3841 tcttagcctc aataccagcg gcagtccttc atctgccaac gagtttgtca gtccacgcag
     3901 agaagcgctc agtattctcg atgagcttac caccacattg gacgacgagc aaggatcaac
     3961 atttttcaac tcaccacgtt caagtgcgtc gccccgtcaa tctccacgtc gatcaccaca
     4021 cgaatctccg cgccattctc cacgcaattc cccacaaaag gagcaattgt ttgagcattc
     4081 gattcgtgac acgataatgg ctagccgtag cagaccatcg ctaagtccac agttgagacg
     4141 taagaatttg aataggactt tgattattaa ttgcataaca aaacaactct accaactaaa
     4201 ctatttcaga actctcacct tcggagtcag catcttcttt cgacgaaagt gttaatttat
     4261 ccttccacaa gttggagccc gcggagcatg ctggatacgt gatggcacat cagcaaatgg
     4321 aaaagactac agctcagttg aacgaacgtg caaatgctgt gagcaatatt agaactcaaa
     4381 tggaagagaa aattgctgac agctctaatt cgaagcaacg accaatcagt caaccaatca
     4441 cggaaattcc agaaggtttg tattgaaata tgtataagca aaaaaacata ctgcactcat
     4501 gtttaattat tatcgtttcg agacccatac cccttcaaat ctcaatttta aatcatttca
     4561 ggaattgttg cccagaaaaa agtcagcaga gaggaagcgg aggcggttca acactcaaat
     4621 gcactcttta agaaaccatc tcaagatatg tcagccagtt tgacagtacg ggacatggct
     4681 caacaaaaga cggaacttag agtgtcatca gcctcaactc caacaaaaac tagagcttct
     4741 cctccaaaac gcgccgaatc aaatcaatct gtgaggacga gtggttcatc aaactctgtt
     4801 gttcaacact ctgcatcatc atcgacagat tatgtcccaa catcagtgtc cgccgtgcca
     4861 gaatactttg atggaccaag acgcaatggc gagcagaaag tcccaccacc cgagccgcca
     4921 gtagactatg aaggaaatgc taaagagaat gcagctcctt cgcctgtgcc agttcctaaa
     4981 atctcccaaa aacctgtacc aactccgtca acatctacag atgttcagaa gacaaactca
     5041 aacgttgctc cgagaccgct tggcgggaga aaagatggaa atcggcagac aattactaaa
     5101 aagactagga cgtatatgat tgatggtgtt caagtcacat ctaccacagt tcatgtgttg
     5161 ggtgttaagg atgataaagt acaaaggtat accttctatt aaattttact taaatgctga
     5221 aaatttaatg tgtgagcaaa atgcgaaaat gacaattcaa ttttaaaaaa gttgaaaacc
     5281 aaatcccgcc actaacgttc tgatagtttc agaaagcaac aactccacga tctgagacgc
     5341 cttcaacgtg acgaagcccg tcaaaagcaa gaactccagg ccgagggaat caagcttgtc
     5401 gaagagcaag ccagaaagtt cacatcggag caaacaaact tgacacgaac atcggaacta
     5461 gagatggatg ctatggaacg ccgtcaacga aaagagattg aagacactga aggtgcccag
     5521 gagcatgaac tacgaaatgc gcaaaagcgt ctccgaatcg aacaggagaa ggatatgcga
     5581 gcgttcaaag agcgtctgaa gcaagaaatg aagatattta agcaagagtt gacgatgctc
     5641 tcaaaggttc agagaaaaga tgcgttgaag caacggaagg agcaaattga gattgagcat
     5701 caactcaagg agaaggactt tttgatgcaa cttcaacaga atgcggaggc aatgcttcaa
     5761 cgaatggctg aaaagcataa ggaaagaatg gcatctattg aaaagcagtt cctgatgcag
     5821 aagcacaatt tgctccgagc aaaagaaaat aacatttggg agttggaaga taagcaaatg
     5881 agagagaagt gggtttttct gtaaattagt ttttcattaa gctttaaatt ttcagatttg
     5941 tacttcatcg aaaactattc aaggatgaat actaccttct ccgcacacaa atgcttgcta
     6001 gacaccaacg tgaaatggct caaatcgaga agattcatca agaagaggaa gacgatctca
     6061 tcagagcact aacactcgat cgtaaaaagc taccgaaaat gttgcgctct gagacgaaaa
     6121 ctcgtagtgt gatgttcaaa gagagcctgc gaatcagtgc agtggtaagt acatttttta
     6181 aagaacaata tgattctatt gaataagtat gatttcaaga acatgtcaaa cgcggaaatg
     6241 caagaacgaa ttcgacgatt cgatgagcaa gaagcgttgc gcatgagagc tgcattggaa
     6301 gatcacgatt tgaagtcgca gaagaagttg caaatattaa aggagcgcca ccaggaagcg
     6361 gtatgtcttt gattaaagga aggtcaacta gaataagtaa atatttacag atcatcgagc
     6421 ttgatgagat gcagaacgag aagcgcaagc agttgctgga aaaagaaagg aacacgatga
     6481 aggagcacga ggcaaagtat cacgagatgc gtgagctgtg gcaggagaat ttgattgcaa
     6541 ggaaaacggt aggatttggc tacttttctg aaaaagtgtt cggagtttgt aaacgtgcag
     6601 agttttaaaa attttttaaa aagaacctta ctcgattacg aggcattttt aaagacagct
     6661 taaattttaa acattttttt ttgtaacttg ctgttgcaat tcccgaaaac atgtgaattt
     6721 ttaaataatt tcaattgtat gaaatgcata atttattttt aatctatttg tttttacagg
     6781 tgctcgagga gaagtttgag gacgaactct caaagcagga agtgttctac ggaatgtcgt
     6841 acacttcgtc tcaggcctca acgctgtctg gccgtcacat gccttgaacg ctctatgctt
     6901 ctgactcatt tctacgttcc tttgctttat tccatttgtc attcccattc agtttttgtc
     6961 tcccatccca accagtgcct taccacattc gacacctgcc tcgagtctcc attcttctca
     7021 tccccgtggt tttactatat acaatccaac ttttctactt ttttttgttg atccgaaatg
     7081 ggtatattgc tagtttatgt gtctagatgg gtcatttttt aatcaagtgt cttaaaattg
     7141 tatgccttcc cccccccccc ccccaaatcc tcacttccca aacatttctc ttgtccctac
     7201 ggtttatttg aagatggcgc cattccaatt tggttcctct ttgttttctc tcacaattaa
     7261 tcaaaaccct agcccccccc ccctgttttg ttacaaattc tctctccaaa atgctaataa
     7321 ttgcgatttt tggatctcca ctcagttttt gtaaatgact gctctcgttt ctttttaatg
     7381 taaaactagg ttgggagggt ttattttaag gcatgacaac cttaataatc ttaaccatac
     7441 ctgtatgtta attaataatt agcaaaatct tccaactaga cattgttatg ttttccttcc
     7501 ttacaacaac tttttttctc atttcttttc ctaatttata aaatctccta gattaggagt
     7561 gtttcatagc cactcttttt ttcatacgtt ttatcccgat tcaaccatct tactgttttg
     7621 ttataaaaca tgttataaat tttttttttt ttttagcgtt ttaaattttt tgaaataagt
     7681 aatatggaga caaattggaa ctttgcagat agaagttgct ataaaaatat acagtgctcc
     7741 acataatgat acggccaccc ccaaattttg gtataactca aaactgggtt gagatagcaa
     7801 aacataattt cttgtgaaaa tgtccgctgt actggctaac tttcagataa gtattggaaa
     7861 tatacatgaa ccgttcgtaa aaaaagataa accatttttt cataaaaatc catataaaaa
     7921 aatgcacaaa atgatacggc cacccttggt ttttgttttc tttgcaattt ttttgctaaa
     7981 cgttaggttt catgttcgtt tgtgttttta cagctatgtg tcgtggaata actttaactg
     8041 actacgaaaa aagacgaatt gtgcaaaatt atctcaaggc ttttcggatc gtcagatttt
     8101 tcgtgatttg aaacgttcga gagatatgat cattcgatat gcttcaaatc ctgccgctta
     8161 ttgcactaaa cagtcttctg gtcgcccacc acttctttct ggtagagaca agcgaaaaat
     8221 cgttcgtcta gcatccaatt gaatagtgac ttgctcaaaa attaggcgcg agatgaacct
     8281 gccagtgtct gttgagactg cacgacgtgt tctttcgaag tctcagttta tcaaaagacg
     8341 aaaattagga aaggctcctt tcattaccga aaaacactgc caaagtcgta tttagtttgc
     8401 taaaatcagc cagagaacta actggagaca agtgaggatt acggtatgat cattcaagct
     8461 catgtattgg tctcagatca tcttcagtga cgaggaaaag tttaactgtg ataaaccaga
     8521 aggctaccgt gattactggt acgatttgag aaaagaaaag atgaactaaa accaaaattg
     8581 ggcttgaatg atcatgcggt aatcttcact tgtctccagt tagttctctg gctgatttta
     8641 gctaactgaa tacgatttta gcggtttttt cggtaatgaa aggagccttt cttaattttc
     8701 gtcttttgat aaactgggaa ttcgaaagaa cacgtcgtgc agtctcaaca gacactggca
     8761 ggtgcatctc gctcctaatt ttcgagcaag tcactgttca atttgatgtt cgacaaacga
     8821 tttttcgctt gtctctacca gagatagttg aatgcaaaac tgagcaaggg tccagaaaag
     8881 agaaactgat acactcgatg ttaaaaacga gaattgattt ttaaactgat ttttctcgac
     8941 agattgacat ttattcgttt ttttttgact tagcctcacg tactcacgta ctcacttatt
     9001 tttacgattt ttttaaattt ggcaataatc acttttcaga catgctgctt ttgggttatg
     9061 ggtaatcagg tacgggcttt cagattttca agttttcagg tgactatcta ggtcacgagc
     9121 caatttcagc caggagtggg actagatat
//
