# Supplementary material for: GCK-4 regulates apical actin organization and lumen formation in the C. elegans intestine
Source: bioRxiv preprint, doi:10.64898/2026.06.05.730387, version 1 (2026-06-08)
Supplement: File S1 - DNA sequence files [file 730387_file03.zip › File S1 - DNA sequence files/GCK-4_mCherry RT pMLS257.ape]

LOCUS       GCK_4_mCherry_RT       10969 bp ds-DNA     circular     26-MAR-2017
DEFINITION  .
ACCESSION   
VERSION     
SOURCE      .
  ORGANISM  .
COMMENT     
COMMENT     ApEinfo:methylated:1
FEATURES             Location/Qualifiers
     primer_bind     complement(8320..8337)
                     /label=M13-fwd
                     /ApEinfo_fwdcolor=cyan
                     /ApEinfo_revcolor=green
                     /ApEinfo_graphicformat=arrow_data {{0 1 2 0 0 -1} {} 0}
                     width 5 offset 0
     intron          7369..7374
                     /label=intron
                     /ApEinfo_fwdcolor=#cc66ff
                     /ApEinfo_revcolor=#ff00ff
                     /ApEinfo_graphicformat=arrow_data {{0 1 2 0 0 -1} {} 0}
                     width 5 offset 0
     primer_bind     93..113
                     /label=M13-rev
                     /ApEinfo_fwdcolor=cyan
                     /ApEinfo_revcolor=green
                     /ApEinfo_graphicformat=arrow_data {{0 1 2 0 0 -1} {} 0}
                     width 5 offset 0
     primer_bind     complement(8291..8311)
                     /label=T7
                     /ApEinfo_fwdcolor=cyan
                     /ApEinfo_revcolor=green
                     /ApEinfo_graphicformat=arrow_data {{0 1 2 0 0 -1} {} 0}
                     width 5 offset 0
     misc_feature    909..1760
                     /label=mCherry_cai_0.99
                     /ApEinfo_fwdcolor=#ff0000
                     /ApEinfo_revcolor=#ff0000
                     /ApEinfo_graphicformat=arrow_data {{0 1 2 0 0 -1} {} 0}
                     width 5 offset 0
     3'UTR           6983..7334
                     /label=unc-54 3'UTR
                     /ApEinfo_fwdcolor=#990000
                     /ApEinfo_revcolor=#cc0000
                     /ApEinfo_graphicformat=arrow_data {{0 1 2 0 0 -1} {} 0}
                     width 5 offset 0
     promoter        complement(5127..5526)
                     /label=hsp16-41 promoter
                     /ApEinfo_fwdcolor=#0080c0
                     /ApEinfo_revcolor=#0080c0
                     /ApEinfo_graphicformat=arrow_data {{0 1 2 0 0 -1} {} 0}
                     width 5 offset 0
     misc_feature    210..212
                     /label=GG overlap site
                     /ApEinfo_fwdcolor=cyan
                     /ApEinfo_revcolor=cyan
                     /ApEinfo_graphicformat=arrow_data {{0 1 2 0 0 -1} {} 0}
                     width 5 offset 0
     misc_feature    8236..8238
                     /label=GG overlap site(1)
                     /ApEinfo_label=GG overlap site
                     /ApEinfo_fwdcolor=cyan
                     /ApEinfo_revcolor=cyan
                     /ApEinfo_graphicformat=arrow_data {{0 1 2 0 0 -1} {} 0}
                     width 5 offset 0
     CDS             join(2602..2742,2790..3623)
                     /label=SQT-1
                     /ApEinfo_fwdcolor=#00cccc
                     /ApEinfo_revcolor=#006666
                     /ApEinfo_graphicformat=arrow_data {{0 1 2 0 0 -1} {} 0}
                     width 5 offset 0
     misc_feature    join(213..342,393..530,762..866)
                     /label=gck-4
                     /ApEinfo_fwdcolor=cyan
                     /ApEinfo_revcolor=green
                     /ApEinfo_graphicformat=arrow_data {{0 1 2 0 0 -1} {} 0}
                     width 5 offset 0
     promoter        2232..2601
                     /label=Psqt1
                     /ApEinfo_fwdcolor=#33cc00
                     /ApEinfo_revcolor=#33cc00
                     /ApEinfo_graphicformat=arrow_data {{0 1 2 0 0 -1} {} 0}
                     width 5 offset 0
     misc_feature    906..908
                     /label=ATG overlap
                     /ApEinfo_fwdcolor=cyan
                     /ApEinfo_revcolor=green
                     /ApEinfo_graphicformat=arrow_data {{0 1 2 0 0 -1} {} 0}
                     width 5 offset 0
     rep_origin      8495..8801
                     /label=F1 ori
                     /ApEinfo_fwdcolor=gray50
                     /ApEinfo_revcolor=gray50
                     /ApEinfo_graphicformat=arrow_data {{0 1 2 0 0 -1} {} 0}
                     width 5 offset 0
     misc_RNA        864..866
                     /label=sgRNA2
                     /ApEinfo_fwdcolor=#a41701
                     /ApEinfo_revcolor=green
                     /ApEinfo_graphicformat=arrow_data {{0 1 2 0 0 -1} {} 0}
                     width 5 offset 0
     misc_feature    1815..1817
                     /label=spacer
                     /ApEinfo_fwdcolor=#cccccc
                     /ApEinfo_revcolor=green
                     /ApEinfo_graphicformat=arrow_data {{0 1 2 0 0 -1} {} 0}
                     width 5 offset 0
     CDS             8408..8476
                     /label=LacZ alpha
                     /ApEinfo_fwdcolor=#6495ed
                     /ApEinfo_revcolor=#6495ed
                     /ApEinfo_graphicformat=arrow_data {{0 1 2 0 0 -1} {} 0}
                     width 5 offset 0
     CDS             complement(join(3996..4237,4289..4659,4711..5126))
                     /label=Cre
                     /ApEinfo_fwdcolor=#6699cc
                     /ApEinfo_revcolor=#006666
                     /ApEinfo_graphicformat=arrow_data {{0 1 2 0 0 -1} {} 0}
                     width 5 offset 0
     misc_RNA        854..866
                     /label=sgRNA1
                     /ApEinfo_fwdcolor=#a41701
                     /ApEinfo_revcolor=green
                     /ApEinfo_graphicformat=arrow_data {{0 1 2 0 0 -1} {} 0}
                     width 5 offset 0
     promoter        5527..5889
                     /note="Prps-0"
                     /note="/ApEinfo_fwdcolor=pink"
                     /note="/ApEinfo_revcolor=pink; /ApEinfo_fwdcolor=pink;
                     /ApEinfo_revcolor=pink; /ApEinfo_graphicformat=arrow_data
                     {{0 1 2 0 0 -1} {} 0} width 5 offset 0"
                     /label=Prps-0
                     /ApEinfo_fwdcolor=#339933
                     /ApEinfo_revcolor=#339933
                     /ApEinfo_graphicformat=arrow_data {{0 1 2 0 0 -1} {} 0}
                     width 5 offset 0
     misc_binding    65..87
                     /label=LacO
                     /ApEinfo_fwdcolor=#6495ed
                     /ApEinfo_revcolor=#6495ed
                     /ApEinfo_graphicformat=arrow_data {{0 1 2 0 0 -1} {} 0}
                     width 5 offset 0
     rep_origin      10019..10701
                     /label=ColE1 origin
                     /ApEinfo_fwdcolor=gray50
                     /ApEinfo_revcolor=gray50
                     /ApEinfo_graphicformat=arrow_data {{0 1 2 0 0 -1} {} 0}
                     width 5 offset 0
     intron          1764..1774
                     /label=intron(1)
                     /ApEinfo_label=intron
                     /ApEinfo_fwdcolor=#cc66ff
                     /ApEinfo_revcolor=#ff00ff
                     /ApEinfo_graphicformat=arrow_data {{0 1 2 0 0 -1} {} 0}
                     width 5 offset 0
     intron          1059..1109
                     /label=GFP_intr-1
                     /ApEinfo_fwdcolor=#f8d3a9
                     /ApEinfo_revcolor=#f8d3a9
                     /ApEinfo_graphicformat=arrow_data {{0 1 2 0 0 -1} {} 0}
                     width 5 offset 0
     primer_bind     1678..1697
                     /label=mCherry seq F
                     /ApEinfo_fwdcolor=#ff00ff
                     /ApEinfo_revcolor=#ff00ff
                     /ApEinfo_graphicformat=arrow_data {{0 1 2 0 0 -1} {} 0}
                     width 5 offset 0
     misc_feature    7335..7368
                     /label=loxP
                     /ApEinfo_fwdcolor=#ff8000
                     /ApEinfo_revcolor=#ff8000
                     /ApEinfo_graphicformat=arrow_data {{0 1 2 0 0 -1} {} 0}
                     width 5 offset 0
     CDS             9262..9921
                     /label=AmpR
                     /ApEinfo_fwdcolor=yellow
                     /ApEinfo_revcolor=yellow
                     /ApEinfo_graphicformat=arrow_data {{0 1 2 0 0 -1} {} 0}
                     width 5 offset 0
     misc_feature    1761..1763
                     /label=AAG overlap
                     /ApEinfo_fwdcolor=cyan
                     /ApEinfo_revcolor=green
                     /ApEinfo_graphicformat=arrow_data {{0 1 2 0 0 -1} {} 0}
                     width 5 offset 0
     misc_feature    870..905
                     /label=C-tag Linker
                     /ApEinfo_fwdcolor=#a0a295
                     /ApEinfo_revcolor=#a0a295
                     /ApEinfo_graphicformat=arrow_data {{0 1 2 0 0 -1} {} 0}
                     width 5 offset 0
     misc_feature    complement(867..869)
                     /label=Sap Trap gg Overlap
                     /ApEinfo_fwdcolor=cyan
                     /ApEinfo_revcolor=cyan
                     /ApEinfo_graphicformat=arrow_data {{0 1 2 0 0 -1} {} 0}
                     width 5 offset 0
     primer_bind     131..150
                     /label=T3
                     /ApEinfo_fwdcolor=cyan
                     /ApEinfo_revcolor=green
                     /ApEinfo_graphicformat=arrow_data {{0 1 2 0 0 -1} {} 0}
                     width 5 offset 0
     misc_feature    7375..7377
                     /label=GGT overlap
                     /ApEinfo_fwdcolor=cyan
                     /ApEinfo_revcolor=green
                     /ApEinfo_graphicformat=arrow_data {{0 1 2 0 0 -1} {} 0}
                     width 5 offset 0
     3'UTR           complement(3661..3992)
                     /label=tbb-2 3'UTR
                     /ApEinfo_fwdcolor=#cc3333
                     /ApEinfo_revcolor=#993333
                     /ApEinfo_graphicformat=arrow_data {{0 1 2 0 0 -1} {} 0}
                     width 5 offset 0
     misc_feature    1818..1847
                     /label=myc
                     /ApEinfo_fwdcolor=#6666ff
                     /ApEinfo_revcolor=green
                     /ApEinfo_graphicformat=arrow_data {{0 1 2 0 0 -1} {} 0}
                     width 5 offset 0
     5'UTR           join(2516..2543,2600..2601)
                     /label=sqt-1 5'UTR
                     /ApEinfo_fwdcolor=#ccffcc
                     /ApEinfo_revcolor=green
                     /ApEinfo_graphicformat=arrow_data {{0 1 2 0 0 -1} {} 0}
                     width 5 offset 0
     misc_feature    1775..1808
                     /label=loxP(1)
                     /ApEinfo_label=loxP
                     /ApEinfo_fwdcolor=#ff8000
                     /ApEinfo_revcolor=#ff8000
                     /ApEinfo_graphicformat=arrow_data {{0 1 2 0 0 -1} {} 0}
                     width 5 offset 0
     primer_bind     8222..8235
                     /label=gck-4 G R
                     /ApEinfo_fwdcolor=#ff7f00
                     /ApEinfo_revcolor=#4ec02b
                     /ApEinfo_graphicformat=arrow_data {{0 1 2 0 0 -1} {} 0}
                     width 5 offset 0
     misc_RNA        7513..7532
                     /label=sgRNA2(1)
                     /ApEinfo_label=sgRNA2
                     /ApEinfo_fwdcolor=#a41701
                     /ApEinfo_revcolor=green
                     /ApEinfo_graphicformat=arrow_data {{0 1 2 0 0 -1} {} 0}
                     width 5 offset 0
     primer_bind     944..963
                     /label=mCherry seq R 
                     /ApEinfo_fwdcolor=#ff00ff
                     /ApEinfo_revcolor=#ff00ff
                     /ApEinfo_graphicformat=arrow_data {{0 1 2 0 0 -1} {} 0}
                     width 5 offset 0
     misc_feature    7513..7515
                     /label=gck-4(1)
                     /ApEinfo_label=gck-4
                     /ApEinfo_fwdcolor=cyan
                     /ApEinfo_revcolor=green
                     /ApEinfo_graphicformat=arrow_data {{0 1 2 0 0 -1} {} 0}
                     width 5 offset 0
     misc_RNA        7513..7522
                     /label=sgRNA1(1)
                     /ApEinfo_label=sgRNA1
                     /ApEinfo_fwdcolor=#a41701
                     /ApEinfo_revcolor=green
                     /ApEinfo_graphicformat=arrow_data {{0 1 2 0 0 -1} {} 0}
                     width 5 offset 0
     intron          1591..1641
                     /label=GFP-intr-3
                     /ApEinfo_fwdcolor=#f8d3a9
                     /ApEinfo_revcolor=#f8d3a9
                     /ApEinfo_graphicformat=arrow_data {{0 1 2 0 0 -1} {} 0}
                     width 5 offset 0
     intron          1332..1382
                     /label=GFP_intr-2
                     /ApEinfo_fwdcolor=#f8d3a9
                     /ApEinfo_revcolor=#f8d3a9
                     /ApEinfo_graphicformat=arrow_data {{0 1 2 0 0 -1} {} 0}
                     width 5 offset 0
     CDS             5932..6957
                     /note="hygromycinR"
                     /label=hygR
                     /ApEinfo_fwdcolor=#006666
                     /ApEinfo_revcolor=#006666
                     /ApEinfo_graphicformat=arrow_data {{0 1 2 0 0 -1} {} 0}
                     width 5 offset 0
     misc_difference 2853..2853
                     /label=e1350
                     /ApEinfo_fwdcolor=#ff0000
                     /ApEinfo_revcolor=#ff0000
                     /ApEinfo_graphicformat=arrow_data {{0 1 2 0 0 -1} {} 0}
                     width 5 offset 0
     intron          1809..1814
                     /label=intron(2)
                     /ApEinfo_label=intron
                     /ApEinfo_fwdcolor=#cc66ff
                     /ApEinfo_revcolor=#ff00ff
                     /ApEinfo_graphicformat=arrow_data {{0 1 2 0 0 -1} {} 0}
                     width 5 offset 0
     3'UTR           3624..3660
                     /label=sqt-1 3'UTR
                     /ApEinfo_fwdcolor=#cc3333
                     /ApEinfo_revcolor=#cc3333
                     /ApEinfo_graphicformat=arrow_data {{0 1 2 0 0 -1} {} 0}
                     width 5 offset 0
     terminator      1851..2231
                     /label=let-858 Terminator
                     /ApEinfo_fwdcolor=#cc0000
                     /ApEinfo_revcolor=#cc0000
                     /ApEinfo_graphicformat=arrow_data {{0 1 2 0 0 -1} {} 0}
                     width 5 offset 0
     misc_feature    7510..7512
                     /label=ACG overlap
                     /ApEinfo_fwdcolor=cyan
                     /ApEinfo_revcolor=green
                     /ApEinfo_graphicformat=arrow_data {{0 1 2 0 0 -1} {} 0}
                     width 5 offset 0
     misc_feature    7378..7509
                     /label=AID 71-114
                     /ApEinfo_fwdcolor=#00ffcc
                     /ApEinfo_revcolor=green
                     /ApEinfo_graphicformat=arrow_data {{0 1 2 0 0 -1} {} 0}
                     width 5 offset 0
ORIGIN
        1 gagttagctc actcattagg caccccaggc tttacacttt atgcttccgg ctcgtatgtt
       61 gtgtggaatt gtgagcggat aacaatttca cacaggaaac agctatgacc atgattacgc
      121 caagcgcgca attaaccctc actaaaggga acaaaagctg gagctccacc gcggtggcgg
      181 ccgctctaga agggctgcag gaattcgatT GGCGCGGAAA TGCAAGAACG AATTCGACGA
      241 TTCGATGAGC AAGAAGCGTT GCGCATGAGA GCTGCATTGG AAGATCACGA TTTGAAGTCG
      301 CAGAAGAAGT TGCAAATATT AAAGGAGCGC CACCAGGAAG CGgtatgtct ttgattaaag
      361 gaaggtcaac tagaataagt aaatatttac agATCATCGA GCTTGATGAG ATGCAGAACG
      421 AGAAGCGCAA GCAGTTGCTG GAAAAAGAAA GGAACACGAT GAAGGAGCAC GAGGCAAAGT
      481 ATCACGAGAT GCGTGAGCTG TGGCAGGAGA ATTTGATTGC AAGGAAAACG gtaggatttg
      541 gctacttttc tgaaaaagtg ttcggagttt gtaaacgtgc agagttttaa aaatttttta
      601 aaaagaacct tactcgatta cgaggcattt ttaaagacag cttaaatttt aaacattttt
      661 ttttgtaact tgctgttgca attcccgaaa acatgtgaat ttttaaataa tttcaattgt
      721 atgaaatgca taatttattt ttaatctatt tgtttttaca gGTGCTCGAG GAGAAGTTTG
      781 AGGACGAACT CTCAAAGCAG GAAGTGTTCT ACGGAATGTC GTACACTTCG TCTCAGGCCT
      841 CAACGCTGTC TGGCCGTCAC ATGCCTGCGG GCAGCGGTGG CAGTGGAGGT ACCGGCGGAA
      901 GCGGTATGTC CAAGGGAGAG GAGGACAACA TGGCCATCAT CAAGGAGTTC ATGCGTTTCA
      961 AGGTCCACAT GGAGGGATCA GTCAACGGAC ACGAGTTCGA GATCGAGGGA GAGGGAGAGG
     1021 GACGTCCATA CGAGGGAACC CAAACCGCCA AGCTCAAGgt aagtttaaac atatatatac
     1081 taactaaccc tgattattta aattttcagG TCACCAAGGG AGGACCACTC CCATTCGCCT
     1141 GGGACATCCT CTCCCCACAA TTCATGTACG GATCAAAGGC CTACGTCAAG CACCCAGCCG
     1201 ACATCCCAGA CTACCTCAAG CTCTCCTTCC CAGAGGGATT CAAGTGGGAG CGTGTCATGA
     1261 ACTTCGAGGA CGGAGGAGTC GTCACCGTCA CCCAAGACTC CTCCCTCCAA GACGGAGAGT
     1321 TCATCTACAA Ggtaagttta aacagttcgg tactaactaa ccatacatat ttaaattttc
     1381 agGTCAAGCT CCGTGGAACC AACTTCCCAT CCGACGGACC AGTCATGCAA AAGAAGACCA
     1441 TGGGATGGGA GGCCTCCTCC GAGCGTATGT ACCCAGAGGA CGGAGCCCTC AAGGGAGAGA
     1501 TCAAGCAACG TCTCAAGCTC AAGGACGGAG GACACTACGA CGCCGAGGTC AAGACCACCT
     1561 ACAAGGCCAA GAAGCCAGTC CAACTCCCAG gtaagtttaa acatgatttt actaactaac
     1621 taatctgatt taaattttca gGAGCCTACA ACGTCAACAT CAAGCTCGAC ATCACCTCCC
     1681 ACAACGAGGA CTACACCATC GTCGAGCAAT ACGAGCGTGC CGAGGGACGT CACTCCACCG
     1741 GAGGAATGGA CGAGCTCTAC AAGgtaagtt taaaATAACT TCGTATAGCA TACATTATAC
     1801 GAAGTTATtt tcagGGAGAG CAAAAGCTTA TCTCCGAGGA GGACCTCTAA GGATGATCGA
     1861 CGCCaACGTC GTTGAATTTT CAAATTTTAA ATACTGAATA TTTGTTTTTT TTCCTATTAT
     1921 TTATTTATTC TCTTTGTGTT TTTTTTCTTG CTTTCTAAAA AATTAATTCA ATCCAAATCT
     1981 AAacattttt ttttctcttt ccgtctccca attcgtattc cgctcctctc atctgaacac
     2041 aatgtgcaag tttatttatc ttctcgcttt catttcatta ggacgtgggg ggaattggtg
     2101 gaagggggaa acacacaaaa ggatgatgga aatgaaataa ggacacacaa tatgcaacaa
     2161 cattcaattc agaaatatgg aggaaggttt aaaagaaaac ataaaaatat atagaggagg
     2221 aaggaaacta gctgccctcg attgtctatc ttccattctc accaagtttc aacaacttta
     2281 ttcagtcatt cttctctggt tcatttccca accaatcttc ccgaataaag cccatctgtc
     2341 ctttcggcca cattcctcac ctacatccgt actccttatc tcccgttctt atccagtctt
     2401 ttatcgtctc tgcgtctcgc acactgtctc gtcggtaatg taaaaaaaaa acaaaaaaaa
     2461 cttgaaaact tgcggaaaga tttcctaata aaaggagacg aatccggtag gaaatcgaca
     2521 agtctctgct tctcgaagac taggtgagtt acatttcttt ggccgaatta ttttgaaatc
     2581 ctaaatttga taatttcaga gATGTCTGTA AAACTTGCGT GTTATGTGAC GGCTTCGGTC
     2641 ACTGTCGCCA CTCTTATGGT ATGCTTCATG ACCATGTCAA CCATCTACTC GGAGGTTGAT
     2701 GGATTCAGAG AGAAGCTTGA TACCGAGATG AATGTGTTCA GAgtgagtta aattatattt
     2761 tgaattttaa ataattttta attttctagC AATCTACCAA TGGATTGTGG AAGGACATAG
     2821 TTGTCATCGG AAGATCTAGC AAGCGTGTCC GTTGTCAATA TGAAGAGACC AACGCTACCC
     2881 CAACTCCACA TGCTGATGGA TCCCCATCTG CTCCACCAGG TCAACCACCA GCAGTTCCAC
     2941 CAGTCTTCAA CCAGCCAAAG ACTCCAAATG GAGCCAATGG AAATGGACCA ACCTGCAACT
     3001 GCAATGCTGA TAACAAGTGC CCAGCTGGAC CATCCGGACC AAAGGGAGTT CCAGGAGTTC
     3061 CAGGACTCGA CGGAGTTCCA GGACTTGACG GTGTTCCAGG AGTTGGAGCT GATGATATCG
     3121 CTCCACAACG CGAGTCTGTC GGATGCTTCA CTTGCCCACA AGGACCAGTT GGACCACCAG
     3181 GAGCTCTTGG AAGACCAGGA CCACGTGGAC TTCCAGGACC AAGAGGACAA AATGGAAACC
     3241 CAGGAAGAGA TGGACAACCA GGACATCCAG GAGAGCAAGG ATCATCCGGT CAAATCGGAA
     3301 AGATCGGAGA GCCAGGACCA CCAGGAGAGA AGGGACGCGA CGCCGAGCAT CCAATCGGAA
     3361 GACCAGGACC AAAGGGACCA AGAGGAGATC AAGGACCAAC AGGACCAGCT GGACAGAACG
     3421 GTCTTCACGG ACCACCAGGA GAGCCAGGAA CCGTTGGACC AGAAGGACCA TCTGGAAAGC
     3481 AAGGACGTCA AGGACCAGAC GGAACCCAGG GAGAGACTGG ACCAGACGGA AGACCAGGAA
     3541 AGGATGCCGA GTACTGCCAG TGCCCAGACA AGTCTCCACC ATCAGAGGCT GTCAACGCCA
     3601 ACCGTGGATA CAGAAATATC TAAattgttg gtgttttcta ataaaatatt tgagattcag
     3661 tgagactttt ttcttggcgg cacaataaag tttcctcttt ttgttgggtc actcaacgaa
     3721 cacaatacaa atatttgagc gctcgcattt ttctcaacct ttcgggttta aagcacttca
     3781 aaatggaatt gaagagagat tgtgaaagta catcagacag aatcacattt tgatagcatt
     3841 cacttcactc agatgcaaac ttttcagtga ctataaaaag tcataaaata ataacattaa
     3901 aaaagcaaat aaattagcga gagaattttt tgacaaaaag aaagaagagt gatagagaag
     3961 aagggaatgc ttgaaaggat tttgcattta tcttaATCAC CGTCTTCGAG AAGACGAACC
     4021 ATGGCGCCAG TTTCAGAATC CAAGTTTCTA ATATAGTTCA TCACAATGTT GACGTTGGTC
     4081 CAACCTCCGG CTTGCATAAT CTCTGGGATG GAAACTCCAG CGCGAGCCAT GTCACGGGCA
     4141 GCTCCGACAC GGGCGGAATG TCCAGACCAA GCCAAGTAAC GTTGTCCGGA ATCATCCTTG
     4201 GCTCCGTAGA TGAGACGGTG GGTAGCTTCG AAGATTCctg aaaatttatt ttcagcttat
     4261 tcttagctaa tatgttgttt aaacttacCT TCAAGAGCTC GAGTCGAGAG TTGTGATGTT
     4321 GCACTCGGGG CAGCAACTCC GTTCTTGCGA ACACGACAGA ACAGGTAGTT GTTTGGATCA
     4381 TCGGCGACTC CGGAAACCGA AATCCAGCGC TCAACGAGCT TGGTAACTCC AAGGGAGAGC
     4441 GCTTTTTCGA CTCCGGCAGT CGAGACCAGC GTTTTTGTAC GTCCGATGTG GATGAGCATT
     4501 CTTCCTCCGT CTGTGCGACT AATATCCTTG ACGCGAATGC GGGCAATTTC GGCGATACGG
     4561 AGAAGTGTGT TGTAAGCAAT TCCGAGGAAG GCGAGGTTTC GGATGTCCTG GCAACGATCG
     4621 GAATTTTCCA TAAGAGAACG GACCTGATCG AAGTCGGTTc tgaaaatttc gtcaagtctt
     4681 aggattgaat acattaatat ttaaacttac CTTTCGAAGG CGAGGGCTTG CTTGGCTCTC
     4741 TCTCCAGCAT CAACATTTTC CTTGCGGATA CGTCTCATTA CGAGAGATAC GGCATTAGAA
     4801 TCTGATGGGC GTGGAAGTCC AGATCGGCGA TGGAGCATAT TGAGCTGTCC GAGATGTTGT
     4861 TGGATCGTCT TCACCGCCAA TCCACGAGCT TGGAGGTAGA GCAAGTAGTC ACGAACGTCT
     4921 TCTGGCTCGG CTGGGAACCA CTTGCGGTTG TTAAGCTTGC ACCAGGCAGC CCAAGAACGG
     4981 CACACTGAGA GAAGCATCTT CCAGGTGTGC TCGGAGAAGG CTTGTCTGTC ACGGAACATA
     5041 TCCATGAGGT TCTTGCGAAC TTCATCACTT GTCGCGTCAA CTGGAAGTGC TGGAAGATTT
     5101 TGATGAACAG TGAGAAGATT TGACATattt tcgaagtttt ttagatgcac tagaacaaag
     5161 cgtgttggct tcctctgagc ccgctttcct tatatacccg cattctgcag ccttacagaa
     5221 tgttctagaa ggtcctagat gcattcgttt gaaaatactc ccggtgggtg caaagagacg
     5281 cagacggaaa atgtatctgg gtctctttat tgtgtacact acttttccat gtaccgaatg
     5341 tgagtcgccc tccttttgca acaagcagct cgaatgttct agaaaaaggt ggaaaatagt
     5401 ataaataccg ttgaaaataa ataccgaaca acatttgctc taattgtgaa attagaaatc
     5461 ttcaaactat aatcatgtca ctttaccact atttccgtcc agctcaacgt tccgtttttg
     5521 gtgatcATTT TTGCTTTCGT CGTAAATCTA CACACGCGTC TCTTCCGTGC GAGAGTCCAA
     5581 GCCAGCAGCC AAATTCGTTG ACTGAGTATT CAACGTTTAT ACGTTGTCGG CAACGAGAAA
     5641 TAGGAAAATG CATCGGGAAA TGTTCTTTTT TCGATTTTTT CCAAGGTTTT GACAAATTTT
     5701 ACCACGAATT TTGCTATGTT TTCAATTAAA AAATATGTTA TTCAACTGTT TCTATGAGGA
     5761 AAATAAGGCT TTGCATGTAA TTTTCTTATT CAGCATAATT TTTAATTAAT TTGAATTTTC
     5821 TGTCCTAACG TTTATTTTGT TTTCTTGGTT ATGACTGATC TGAAATTAAT TTTTGAATTT
     5881 TAAGGTAATA TGTCAGGCGG TGCCGCAAGT TTGTACAAAA AAGCAGGCTC CATGAAAAAG
     5941 CCTGAACTCA CCGCGACGTC TGTCGAGAAG TTTCTGATCG AAAAGTTCGA CAGCGTCTCC
     6001 GACCTGATGC AGCTCTCGGA GGGCGAAGAA TCTCGTGCTT TCAGCTTCGA TGTAGGAGGG
     6061 CGTGGATATG TCCTGCGGGT AAATAGCTGC GCCGATGGTT TCTACAAAGA TCGTTATGTT
     6121 TATCGGCACT TTGCATCGGC CGCGCTCCCG ATTCCGGAAG TGCTTGACAT TGGGGAATTC
     6181 AGCGAGAGCC TGACCTATTG CATCTCCCGC CGTGCACAGG GTGTCACGTT GCAAGACCTG
     6241 CCTGAAACCG AACTGCCCGC TGTTCTGCAG CCGGTCGCGG AGGCCATGGA TGCGATCGCT
     6301 GCGGCCGATC TTAGCCAGAC GAGCGGGTTC GGCCCATTCG GACCGCAAGG AATCGGTCAA
     6361 TACACTACAT GGCGTGATTT CATATGCGCG ATTGCTGATC CCCATGTGTA TCACTGGCAA
     6421 ACTGTGATGG ACGACACCGT CAGTGCGTCC GTCGCGCAGG CTCTCGATGA GCTGATGCTT
     6481 TGGGCCGAGG ACTGCCCCGA AGTCCGGCAC CTCGTGCACG CGGATTTCGG CTCCAACAAT
     6541 GTCCTGACGG ACAATGGCCG CATAACAGCG GTCATTGACT GGAGCGAGGC GATGTTCGGG
     6601 GATTCCCAAT ACGAGGTCGC CAACATCTTC TTCTGGAGGC CGTGGTTGGC TTGTATGGAG
     6661 CAGCAGACGC GCTACTTCGA GCGGAGGCAT CCGGAGCTTG CAGGATCGCC GCGGCTCCGG
     6721 GCGTATATGC TCCGCATTGG TCTTGACCAA CTCTATCAGA GCTTGGTTGA CGGCAATTTC
     6781 GATGATGCAG CTTGGGCGCA GGGTCGATGC GACGCAATCG TCCGATCCGG AGCCGGGACT
     6841 GTCGGGCGTA CACAAATCGC CCGCAGAAGC GCGGCCGTCT GGACCGATGG CTGTGTAGAA
     6901 GTACTCGCCG ATAGTGGAAA CCGACGCCCC AGCACTCGTC CGAGGGCAAA GGAATAGACC
     6961 CAGCTTTCTT GTACAAAGTG GGTCCAATTA CTCTTCAACA TCCCTACATG CTCTTTCTCC
     7021 CTGTGCTCCC ACCCCCTATT TTTGTTATTA TCAAAAAACT TCTCTTAATT TCTTTGTTTT
     7081 TTAGCTTCTT TTAAGTCACC TCTAACAATG AAATTGTGTA GATTCAAAAA TAGAATTAAT
     7141 TCGTAATAAA AAGTCGAAAA AAATTGTGCT CCCTCCCCCC ATTAATAATA ATTCTATCCC
     7201 AAAATCTACA CAATGTTCTG TGTACACTTC TTATGTTTTT TACTTCTGAT AAATTTTTTT
     7261 GAAACATCAT AGAAAAAACC GCACACAAAA TACCTTATCA TATGTTACGT TTCAGTTTAT
     7321 GACCGCAATT TTTAATAACT TCGTATAGCA TACATTATAC GAAGTTATtt tcagGGTCCT
     7381 AAAGATCCAG CCAAACCTCC GGCCAAGGCA CAAGTTGTGG GATGGCCACC GGTGAGATCA
     7441 TACCGGAAGA ACGTGATGGT TTCCTGCCAA AAATCAAGCG GTGGCCCGGA GGCGGCGGCG
     7501 TTCGTGAAGA CGTGAacgct ctatgcttct gactcatttc tacgttcctt tgctttattc
     7561 catttgtcat tcccattcag tttttgtctc ccatcccaac cagtgcctta ccacattcga
     7621 cacctgcctc gagtctccat tcttctcatc cccgtggttt tactatatac aatccaactt
     7681 ttctactttt ttttgttgat ccgaaatggg tatattgcta gtttatgtgt ctagatgggt
     7741 cattttttaa tcaagtgtct taaaattgta tgccttcccc cccccccccc ccaaatcctc
     7801 acttcccaaa catttctctt gtccctacgg tttatttgaa gatggcgcca ttccaatttg
     7861 gttcctcttt gttttctctc acaattaatc aaaaccctag cccccccccc ctgttttgtt
     7921 acaaattctc tctccaaaat gctaataatt gcgatttttg gatctccact cagtttttgt
     7981 aaatgactgc tctcgtttct ttttaatgta aaactaggtt gggagggttt attttaaggc
     8041 atgacaacct taataatctt aaccatacct gtatgttaat taataattag caaaatcttc
     8101 caactagaca ttgttatgtt ttccttcctt acaacaactt tttttctcat ttcttttcct
     8161 aatttataaa atctcctaga ttaggagtgt ttcatagcca ctcttttttt catacgtttt
     8221 atcccgattc aaccaGTAat caagcttatc gataccgtcg acctcgaggg ggggcccggt
     8281 acccaattcg ccctatagtg agtcgtatta cgcgcgctca ctggccgtcg ttttacaacg
     8341 tcgtgactgg gaaaaccctg gcgttaccca acttaatcgc cttgcagcac atcccccttt
     8401 cgccagctgg cgtaatagcg aagaggcccg caccgatcgc ccttcccaac agttgcgcag
     8461 cctgaatggc gaatgggnnn nnnnnnnnnn nnnnnnnnnn nnnnnnnnnn nnnnnnnnnn
     8521 nnnnnnnnnn nnnnnnnnnn nnnnnnnnnn nnnnnnnnnn nnnnnnnnnn nnnnnnnnnn
     8581 nnnnnnnnnn nnnnnnnnnn ncnnnnnnnn nnnnnnnnnn nnnnnnnnnn nnnnnnnnnn
     8641 nnnnnnnnnn nnnnnnnnnn nnnnnnnnnn nnnnnnnnnn nnnnnnnnnn nnnannnnnn
     8701 nnnnnnnnnn nnnnnnnnnn nnnnnnnnnn nnnnnnnnnn nnncctttga cgttggagtc
     8761 cacgttcttt aatagtggac tcttgttcca aactggaaca acactcaacc ctatctcggt
     8821 ctattctttt gatttataag ggattttgcc gatttcggcc tattggttaa aaaatgagct
     8881 gatttaacaa aaatttaacg cgaattttaa caaaatatta acgcttacaa tttaggtggc
     8941 acttttcggg gaaatgtgcg cggaacccct atttgtttat ttttctaaat acattcaaat
     9001 atgtatccgc tcatgagaca ataaccctga taaatgcttc aataatattg aaaaaggaag
     9061 agtatgagta ttcaacattt ccgtgtcgcc cttattccct tttttgcggc attttgcctt
     9121 cctgtttttg ctcacccaga aacgctggtg aaagtaaaag atgctgaaga tcagttgggt
     9181 gcacgagtgg gttacatcga actggatctc aacagcggta agatccttga gagttttcgc
     9241 cccgaagaac gttttccaat gatgagcact tttaaagttc tgctatgtgg cgcggtatta
     9301 tcccgtattg acgccgggca agagcaactc ggtcgccgca tacactattc tcagaatgac
     9361 ttggttgagt actcaccagt cacagaaaag catcttacgg atggcatgac agtaagagaa
     9421 ttatgcagtg ctgccataac catgagtgat aacactgcgg ccaacttact tctgacaacg
     9481 atcggaggac cgaaggagct aaccgctttt ttgcacaaca tgggggatca tgtaactcgc
     9541 cttgatcgtt gggaaccgga gctgaatgaa gccataccaa acgacgagcg tgacaccacg
     9601 atgcctgtag caatggcaac aacgttgcgc aaactattaa ctggcgaact acttactcta
     9661 gcttcccggc aacaattaat agactggatg gaggcggata aagttgcagg accacttctg
     9721 cgctcggccc ttccggctgg ctggtttatt gctgataaat ctggagccgg tgagcgtggg
     9781 tctcgcggta tcattgcagc actggggcca gatggtaagc cctcccgtat cgtagttatc
     9841 tacacgacgg ggagtcaggc aactatggat gaacgaaata gacagatcgc tgagataggt
     9901 gcctcactga ttaagcattg gtaactgtca gaccaagttt actcatatat actttagatt
     9961 gatttaaaac ttcattttta atttaaaagg atctaggtga agatcctttt tgataatctc
    10021 atgaccaaaa tcccttaacg tgagttttcg ttccactgag cgtcagaccc cgtagaaaag
    10081 atcaaaggat cttcttgaga tccttttttt ctgcgcgtaa tctgctgctt gcaaacaaaa
    10141 aaaccaccgc taccagcggt ggtttgtttg ccggatcaag agctaccaac tctttttccg
    10201 aaggtaactg gcttcagcag agcgcagata ccaaatactg tccttctagt gtagccgtag
    10261 ttaggccacc acttcaagaa ctctgtagca ccgcctacat acctcgctct gctaatcctg
    10321 ttaccagtgg ctgctgccag tggcgataag tcgtgtctta ccgggttgga ctcaagacga
    10381 tagttaccgg ataaggcgca gcggtcgggc tgaacggggg gttcgtgcac acagcccagc
    10441 ttggagcgaa cgacctacac cgaactgaga tacctacagc gtgagctatg agaaagcgcc
    10501 acgcttcccg aagggagaaa ggcggacagg tatccggtaa gcggcagggt cggaacagga
    10561 gagcgcacga gggagcttcc agggggaaac gcctggtatc tttatagtcc tgtcgggttt
    10621 cgccacctct gacttgagcg tcgatttttg tgatgctcgt caggggggcg gagcctatgg
    10681 aaaaacgcca gcaacgcggc ctttttacgg ttcctggcct tttgctggcc ttttgctcac
    10741 atgttctttc ctgcgttatc ccctgattct gtggataacc gtattaccgc ctttgagtga
    10801 gctgataccg ctcgccgcag ccgaacgacc gagcgcagcg agtcagtgag cgaggaagcg
    10861 gcccaatacg caaaccgcct ctccccgcgc gttggccgat tcattaatgc agctggcacg
    10921 acaggtttcc cgactggaaa gcgggcagtg agcgcaacgc aattaatgt 
//
