# Supplementary material for: GCK-4 regulates apical actin organization and lumen formation in the C. elegans intestine
Source: bioRxiv preprint, doi:10.64898/2026.06.05.730387, version 1 (2026-06-08)
Supplement: File S1 - DNA sequence files [file 730387_file03.zip › File S1 - DNA sequence files/GCK-4_mCherry SEC integrated.ape]

LOCUS       GCK_4_mCherry_SE       13234 bp ds-DNA     linear       31-AUG-2017
DEFINITION  .
ACCESSION   
VERSION     
SOURCE      .
  ORGANISM  .
COMMENT     >C04A11.3 unspliced + UTR
COMMENT     ApEinfo:methylated:1
FEATURES             Location/Qualifiers
     misc_feature    join(69..143,194..439,682..953,1011..1644,1743..2139,
                     2210..2455,2562..3186,3313..3888,3936..4164,4220..4360,
                     4411..4548,4780..4884)
                     /label=gck-4
                     /ApEinfo_fwdcolor=cyan
                     /ApEinfo_revcolor=green
                     /ApEinfo_graphicformat=arrow_data {{0 1 2 0 0 -1} {} 0}
                     width 5 offset 0
     misc_RNA        4882..4884
                     /label=sgRNA2
                     /ApEinfo_fwdcolor=#a41701
                     /ApEinfo_revcolor=green
                     /ApEinfo_graphicformat=arrow_data {{0 1 2 0 0 -1} {} 0}
                     width 5 offset 0
     intron          11387..11392
                     /label=intron
                     /ApEinfo_fwdcolor=#cc66ff
                     /ApEinfo_revcolor=#ff00ff
                     /ApEinfo_graphicformat=arrow_data {{0 1 2 0 0 -1} {} 0}
                     width 5 offset 0
     misc_RNA        4872..4884
                     /label=sgRNA1
                     /ApEinfo_fwdcolor=#a41701
                     /ApEinfo_revcolor=green
                     /ApEinfo_graphicformat=arrow_data {{0 1 2 0 0 -1} {} 0}
                     width 5 offset 0
     primer_bind     4148..4167
                     /label=gck-4 G F
                     /ApEinfo_fwdcolor=#ff7f00
                     /ApEinfo_revcolor=#4ec02b
                     /ApEinfo_graphicformat=arrow_data {{0 1 2 0 0 -1} {} 0}
                     width 5 offset 0
     primer_bind     12240..12262
                     /label=gck-4 G R
                     /ApEinfo_fwdcolor=#ff7f00
                     /ApEinfo_revcolor=#4ec02b
                     /ApEinfo_graphicformat=arrow_data {{0 1 2 0 0 -1} {} 0}
                     width 5 offset 0
     misc_feature    4927..5778
                     /label=mCherry_cai_0.99
                     /ApEinfo_fwdcolor=#ff0000
                     /ApEinfo_revcolor=#ff0000
                     /ApEinfo_graphicformat=arrow_data {{0 1 2 0 0 -1} {} 0}
                     width 5 offset 0
     CDS             join(6620..6760,6808..7641)
                     /label=SQT-1
                     /ApEinfo_fwdcolor=#00cccc
                     /ApEinfo_revcolor=#006666
                     /ApEinfo_graphicformat=arrow_data {{0 1 2 0 0 -1} {} 0}
                     width 5 offset 0
     misc_feature    4924..4926
                     /label=ATG overlap
                     /ApEinfo_fwdcolor=cyan
                     /ApEinfo_revcolor=green
                     /ApEinfo_graphicformat=arrow_data {{0 1 2 0 0 -1} {} 0}
                     width 5 offset 0
     misc_feature    11531..11533
                     /label=gck-4(1)
                     /ApEinfo_label=gck-4
                     /ApEinfo_fwdcolor=cyan
                     /ApEinfo_revcolor=green
                     /ApEinfo_graphicformat=arrow_data {{0 1 2 0 0 -1} {} 0}
                     width 5 offset 0
     3'UTR           11001..11352
                     /label=unc-54 3'UTR
                     /ApEinfo_fwdcolor=#990000
                     /ApEinfo_revcolor=#cc0000
                     /ApEinfo_graphicformat=arrow_data {{0 1 2 0 0 -1} {} 0}
                     width 5 offset 0
     misc_RNA        11531..11550
                     /label=sgRNA2(1)
                     /ApEinfo_label=sgRNA2
                     /ApEinfo_fwdcolor=#a41701
                     /ApEinfo_revcolor=green
                     /ApEinfo_graphicformat=arrow_data {{0 1 2 0 0 -1} {} 0}
                     width 5 offset 0
     promoter        complement(9145..9544)
                     /label=hsp16-41 promoter
                     /ApEinfo_fwdcolor=#0080c0
                     /ApEinfo_revcolor=#0080c0
                     /ApEinfo_graphicformat=arrow_data {{0 1 2 0 0 -1} {} 0}
                     width 5 offset 0
     promoter        6250..6619
                     /label=Psqt1
                     /ApEinfo_fwdcolor=#33cc00
                     /ApEinfo_revcolor=#33cc00
                     /ApEinfo_graphicformat=arrow_data {{0 1 2 0 0 -1} {} 0}
                     width 5 offset 0
     misc_RNA        11531..11540
                     /label=sgRNA1(1)
                     /ApEinfo_label=sgRNA1
                     /ApEinfo_fwdcolor=#a41701
                     /ApEinfo_revcolor=green
                     /ApEinfo_graphicformat=arrow_data {{0 1 2 0 0 -1} {} 0}
                     width 5 offset 0
     misc_feature    5833..5835
                     /label=spacer
                     /ApEinfo_fwdcolor=#cccccc
                     /ApEinfo_revcolor=green
                     /ApEinfo_graphicformat=arrow_data {{0 1 2 0 0 -1} {} 0}
                     width 5 offset 0
     CDS             complement(join(8014..8255,8307..8677,8729..9144))
                     /label=Cre
                     /ApEinfo_fwdcolor=#6699cc
                     /ApEinfo_revcolor=#006666
                     /ApEinfo_graphicformat=arrow_data {{0 1 2 0 0 -1} {} 0}
                     width 5 offset 0
     promoter        9545..9907
                     /note="Prps-0"
                     /note="/ApEinfo_fwdcolor=pink"
                     /note="/ApEinfo_revcolor=pink; /ApEinfo_fwdcolor=pink;
                     /ApEinfo_revcolor=pink; /ApEinfo_graphicformat=arrow_data
                     {{0 1 2 0 0 -1} {} 0} width 5 offset 0"
                     /label=Prps-0
                     /ApEinfo_fwdcolor=#339933
                     /ApEinfo_revcolor=#339933
                     /ApEinfo_graphicformat=arrow_data {{0 1 2 0 0 -1} {} 0}
                     width 5 offset 0
     intron          5782..5792
                     /label=intron(1)
                     /ApEinfo_label=intron
                     /ApEinfo_fwdcolor=#cc66ff
                     /ApEinfo_revcolor=#ff00ff
                     /ApEinfo_graphicformat=arrow_data {{0 1 2 0 0 -1} {} 0}
                     width 5 offset 0
     intron          5077..5127
                     /label=GFP_intr-1
                     /ApEinfo_fwdcolor=#f8d3a9
                     /ApEinfo_revcolor=#f8d3a9
                     /ApEinfo_graphicformat=arrow_data {{0 1 2 0 0 -1} {} 0}
                     width 5 offset 0
     primer_bind     5696..5715
                     /label=mCherry seq F
                     /ApEinfo_fwdcolor=#ff00ff
                     /ApEinfo_revcolor=#ff00ff
                     /ApEinfo_graphicformat=arrow_data {{0 1 2 0 0 -1} {} 0}
                     width 5 offset 0
     misc_feature    11353..11386
                     /label=loxP
                     /ApEinfo_fwdcolor=#ff8000
                     /ApEinfo_revcolor=#ff8000
                     /ApEinfo_graphicformat=arrow_data {{0 1 2 0 0 -1} {} 0}
                     width 5 offset 0
     misc_feature    5779..5781
                     /label=AAG overlap
                     /ApEinfo_fwdcolor=cyan
                     /ApEinfo_revcolor=green
                     /ApEinfo_graphicformat=arrow_data {{0 1 2 0 0 -1} {} 0}
                     width 5 offset 0
     misc_feature    4888..4923
                     /label=C-tag Linker
                     /ApEinfo_fwdcolor=#a0a295
                     /ApEinfo_revcolor=#a0a295
                     /ApEinfo_graphicformat=arrow_data {{0 1 2 0 0 -1} {} 0}
                     width 5 offset 0
     misc_feature    complement(4885..4887)
                     /label=Sap Trap gg Overlap
                     /ApEinfo_fwdcolor=cyan
                     /ApEinfo_revcolor=cyan
                     /ApEinfo_graphicformat=arrow_data {{0 1 2 0 0 -1} {} 0}
                     width 5 offset 0
     misc_feature    11393..11395
                     /label=GGT overlap
                     /ApEinfo_fwdcolor=cyan
                     /ApEinfo_revcolor=green
                     /ApEinfo_graphicformat=arrow_data {{0 1 2 0 0 -1} {} 0}
                     width 5 offset 0
     3'UTR           complement(7679..8010)
                     /label=tbb-2 3'UTR
                     /ApEinfo_fwdcolor=#cc3333
                     /ApEinfo_revcolor=#993333
                     /ApEinfo_graphicformat=arrow_data {{0 1 2 0 0 -1} {} 0}
                     width 5 offset 0
     misc_feature    5836..5865
                     /label=myc
                     /ApEinfo_fwdcolor=#6666ff
                     /ApEinfo_revcolor=green
                     /ApEinfo_graphicformat=arrow_data {{0 1 2 0 0 -1} {} 0}
                     width 5 offset 0
     5'UTR           join(6534..6561,6618..6619)
                     /label=sqt-1 5'UTR
                     /ApEinfo_fwdcolor=#ccffcc
                     /ApEinfo_revcolor=green
                     /ApEinfo_graphicformat=arrow_data {{0 1 2 0 0 -1} {} 0}
                     width 5 offset 0
     misc_feature    5793..5826
                     /label=loxP(1)
                     /ApEinfo_label=loxP
                     /ApEinfo_fwdcolor=#ff8000
                     /ApEinfo_revcolor=#ff8000
                     /ApEinfo_graphicformat=arrow_data {{0 1 2 0 0 -1} {} 0}
                     width 5 offset 0
     primer_bind     4962..4981
                     /label=mCherry seq R 
                     /ApEinfo_fwdcolor=#ff00ff
                     /ApEinfo_revcolor=#ff00ff
                     /ApEinfo_graphicformat=arrow_data {{0 1 2 0 0 -1} {} 0}
                     width 5 offset 0
     intron          5609..5659
                     /label=GFP-intr-3
                     /ApEinfo_fwdcolor=#f8d3a9
                     /ApEinfo_revcolor=#f8d3a9
                     /ApEinfo_graphicformat=arrow_data {{0 1 2 0 0 -1} {} 0}
                     width 5 offset 0
     intron          5350..5400
                     /label=GFP_intr-2
                     /ApEinfo_fwdcolor=#f8d3a9
                     /ApEinfo_revcolor=#f8d3a9
                     /ApEinfo_graphicformat=arrow_data {{0 1 2 0 0 -1} {} 0}
                     width 5 offset 0
     CDS             9950..10975
                     /note="hygromycinR"
                     /label=hygR
                     /ApEinfo_fwdcolor=#006666
                     /ApEinfo_revcolor=#006666
                     /ApEinfo_graphicformat=arrow_data {{0 1 2 0 0 -1} {} 0}
                     width 5 offset 0
     misc_difference 6871..6871
                     /label=e1350
                     /ApEinfo_fwdcolor=#ff0000
                     /ApEinfo_revcolor=#ff0000
                     /ApEinfo_graphicformat=arrow_data {{0 1 2 0 0 -1} {} 0}
                     width 5 offset 0
     intron          5827..5832
                     /label=intron(2)
                     /ApEinfo_label=intron
                     /ApEinfo_fwdcolor=#cc66ff
                     /ApEinfo_revcolor=#ff00ff
                     /ApEinfo_graphicformat=arrow_data {{0 1 2 0 0 -1} {} 0}
                     width 5 offset 0
     3'UTR           7642..7678
                     /label=sqt-1 3'UTR
                     /ApEinfo_fwdcolor=#cc3333
                     /ApEinfo_revcolor=#cc3333
                     /ApEinfo_graphicformat=arrow_data {{0 1 2 0 0 -1} {} 0}
                     width 5 offset 0
     terminator      5869..6249
                     /label=let-858 Terminator
                     /ApEinfo_fwdcolor=#cc0000
                     /ApEinfo_revcolor=#cc0000
                     /ApEinfo_graphicformat=arrow_data {{0 1 2 0 0 -1} {} 0}
                     width 5 offset 0
     misc_feature    11528..11530
                     /label=ACG overlap
                     /ApEinfo_fwdcolor=cyan
                     /ApEinfo_revcolor=green
                     /ApEinfo_graphicformat=arrow_data {{0 1 2 0 0 -1} {} 0}
                     width 5 offset 0
     misc_feature    11396..11527
                     /label=AID 71-114
                     /ApEinfo_fwdcolor=#00ffcc
                     /ApEinfo_revcolor=green
                     /ApEinfo_graphicformat=arrow_data {{0 1 2 0 0 -1} {} 0}
                     width 5 offset 0
     primer_bind     10856..10875
                     /label=hyg SEC F
                     /ApEinfo_fwdcolor=#ff7f00
                     /ApEinfo_revcolor=#4ec02b
                     /ApEinfo_graphicformat=arrow_data {{0 1 2 0 0 -1} {} 0}
                     width 5 offset 0
ORIGIN
        1 agaggtcgcg ttgtataaaa ggaggtgtga ctgcattcgc cgtcgcttca cctttctttt
       61 tagccaccAT GGCGTTTTTG AATAAAGTCA AAAACTTGTT TCGTGCCAAT CAAGCGGAGA
      121 AGAAGTTACC TAGTTACATT TATgtgagtt cacaagtttt tttcaaatga aaaccaagat
      181 tccaataatt cagGACAATG TGAACCCACG CGATCACTGG AACATTATTG GAGAGCTTGG
      241 CGATGGAGCA TTTGGAAAAG TTGAAAAAGC AGTGTCACGG ACGGATCCCA AACTTTTTGC
      301 CGCATCAAAG TCTATTGAAA TTCAAGAAGG CGAAGAACTG GAAGATTTCC TTGTTGAAAT
      361 CGAAATTCTC AGCGAATGCA AGGGTCATCC TGTTATGTTA GGACTCTATT CTACTTATTT
      421 TTTTGAAAAT AAACTGACGg tgagtttctg aataaggttt tggtccaaac atgtgtaaag
      481 ttttaagttt gaaattagaa tgaaagagca tttccttgtg tagtactatt ttcatatccc
      541 atttagtgta ctctcatcga ttcttagaat ttttgcgcgc tggaactttt ccagaaaata
      601 taaagcaact aatattaata tcacaaaata gtgagggtta tactgattat ccctaacctt
      661 ttaattgttc atcgtttcca gATGCTTCTC GAGTTTTGTG GAGGTGGTGC TGTTGACAAC
      721 ATCATTGTCG AGCTGGGACA TGTACTCAAG GAAGATCAAA TCCGATACAT CGGATACTAC
      781 GTGTGTGATG CACTCAAGTG GCTACACTCC CAGAATGTGA TTCACCGTGA TCTGAAAGCT
      841 GGCAACATTT TGCTCACCCA AGACGGTCAG GTTCGACTTG CCGATTTTGG AGTTTCGGCG
      901 AAGTTGAAGA GTGAACGTGA AAAGAGAGAC ACATTTATTG GCACACCGTA TTGgtaagta
      961 acatgtatat taaaatcacg gtttaaaact gaaaaaatta ttctttccag GATGGCTCCG
     1021 GAAGTTATGG CTTGCGAGAC TTTCAAGGAT CAGCCATACG ATTGTATTTC GGATATCTGG
     1081 TCTTTTGGAA TCACACTCAT TGAAATGGCC CAAGGAGAGC CCCCGCATTC AGACGTTTCT
     1141 GTTATGAGAG TTATTATCAA AGTGCAGAAA TCAGAGCCGC CAACGCTTCT CCAACCATCT
     1201 CACTGGACCC GGTCCTTCAG TGACATTCTC ACACGATGCC TTGTCAAGGA TCCCAGAAAT
     1261 CGTCCACCGG CAGCTGAAAT CTTCAAACAT CAGTGGTTCC AAAATGCTCC ATCAAAACGA
     1321 AAAATGATTA TGGATCTACT CGCCGAAATG TACGCAGATG TTCAAGAAGA AGTTGTCATT
     1381 GATGGTGATG AGGAATCAGT GGCAGGATCC GATGAGATTT CTCAACGTCG TGGTGATAGC
     1441 TGGAGTTCGG CTTCTGATAG CCCTCGACCG GCTACTAGTG ATGGGTTCAA AGTTCCCATT
     1501 GTATCGGTAC CCATCATTGA GACACCTCCA CCAGATACTC CTCACAAAAA GAGAGCTGCT
     1561 CCGCCACCAC CACAAGAAGT CAATGCTCAT CGGCAGTCGC CAGTAGTGAA TGGGAAACCA
     1621 GCAGAGAATT CGAGTTTTGC AGAGgtttgt cgttatacat ttgtagattg tgttactagc
     1681 acagagaaac tgaattcatg ctctggcatg taatttccta caataatctt taaaactttc
     1741 agTTCTCCTT CTCTAACAGC AACACATCAT CAGAAGGAAC TGCCGAGTTC TCCACACCAT
     1801 CTACCAACAA GAGTAGTGCG CAACTCTCCA CGCCAGCAGT TCTTAGCCTC AATACCAGCG
     1861 GCAGTCCTTC ATCTGCCAAC GAGTTTGTCA GTCCACGCAG AGAAGCGCTC AGTATTCTCG
     1921 ATGAGCTTAC CACCACATTG GACGACGAGC AAGGATCAAC ATTTTTCAAC TCACCACGTT
     1981 CAAGTGCGTC GCCCCGTCAA TCTCCACGTC GATCACCACA CGAATCTCCG CGCCATTCTC
     2041 CACGCAATTC CCCACAAAAG GAGCAATTGT TTGAGCATTC GATTCGTGAC ACGATAATGG
     2101 CTAGCCGTAG CAGACCATCG CTAAGTCCAC AGTTGAGACg taagaatttg aataggactt
     2161 tgattattaa ttgcataaca aaacaactct accaactaaa ctatttcagA ACTCTCACCT
     2221 TCGGAGTCAG CATCTTCTTT CGACGAAAGT GTTAATTTAT CCTTCCACAA GTTGGAGCCC
     2281 GCGGAGCATG CTGGATACGT GATGGCACAT CAGCAAATGG AAAAGACTAC AGCTCAGTTG
     2341 AACGAACGTG CAAATGCTGT GAGCAATATT AGAACTCAAA TGGAAGAGAA AATTGCTGAC
     2401 AGCTCTAATT CGAAGCAACG ACCAATCAGT CAACCAATCA CGGAAATTCC AGAAGgtttg
     2461 tattgaaata tgtataagca aaaaaacata ctgcactcat gtttaattat tatcgtttcg
     2521 agacccatac cccttcaaat ctcaatttta aatcatttca gGAATTGTTG CCCAGAAAAA
     2581 AGTCAGCAGA GAGGAAGCGG AGGCGGTTCA ACACTCAAAT GCACTCTTTA AGAAACCATC
     2641 TCAAGATATG TCAGCCAGTT TGACAGTACG GGACATGGCT CAACAAAAGA CGGAACTTAG
     2701 AGTGTCATCA GCCTCAACTC CAACAAAAAC TAGAGCTTCT CCTCCAAAAC GCGCCGAATC
     2761 AAATCAATCT GTGAGGACGA GTGGTTCATC AAACTCTGTT GTTCAACACT CTGCATCATC
     2821 ATCGACAGAT TATGTCCCAA CATCAGTGTC CGCCGTGCCA GAATACTTTG ATGGACCAAG
     2881 ACGCAATGGC GAGCAGAAAG TCCCACCACC CGAGCCGCCA GTAGACTATG AAGGAAATGC
     2941 TAAAGAGAAT GCAGCTCCTT CGCCTGTGCC AGTTCCTAAA ATCTCCCAAA AACCTGTACC
     3001 AACTCCGTCA ACATCTACAG ATGTTCAGAA GACAAACTCA AACGTTGCTC CGAGACCGCT
     3061 TGGCGGGAGA AAAGATGGAA ATCGGCAGAC AATTACTAAA AAGACTAGGA CGTATATGAT
     3121 TGATGGTGTT CAAGTCACAT CTACCACAGT TCATGTGTTG GGTGTTAAGG ATGATAAAGT
     3181 ACAAAGgtat accttctatt aaattttact taaatgctga aaatttaatg tgtgagcaaa
     3241 atgcgaaaat gacaattcaa ttttaaaaaa gttgaaaacc aaatcccgcc actaacgttc
     3301 tgatagtttc agAAAGCAAC AACTCCACGA TCTGAGACGC CTTCAACGTG ACGAAGCCCG
     3361 TCAAAAGCAA GAACTCCAGG CCGAGGGAAT CAAGCTTGTC GAAGAGCAAG CCAGAAAGTT
     3421 CACATCGGAG CAAACAAACT TGACACGAAC ATCGGAACTA GAGATGGATG CTATGGAACG
     3481 CCGTCAACGA AAAGAGATTG AAGACACTGA AGGTGCCCAG GAGCATGAAC TACGAAATGC
     3541 GCAAAAGCGT CTCCGAATCG AACAGGAGAA GGATATGCGA GCGTTCAAAG AGCGTCTGAA
     3601 GCAAGAAATG AAGATATTTA AGCAAGAGTT GACGATGCTC TCAAAGGTTC AGAGAAAAGA
     3661 TGCGTTGAAG CAACGGAAGG AGCAAATTGA GATTGAGCAT CAACTCAAGG AGAAGGACTT
     3721 TTTGATGCAA CTTCAACAGA ATGCGGAGGC AATGCTTCAA CGAATGGCTG AAAAGCATAA
     3781 GGAAAGAATG GCATCTATTG AAAAGCAGTT CCTGATGCAG AAGCACAATT TGCTCCGAGC
     3841 AAAAGAAAAT AACATTTGGG AGTTGGAAGA TAAGCAAATG AGAGAGAAgt gggtttttct
     3901 gtaaattagt ttttcattaa gctttaaatt ttcagATTTG TACTTCATCG AAAACTATTC
     3961 AAGGATGAAT ACTACCTTCT CCGCACACAA ATGCTTGCTA GACACCAACG TGAAATGGCT
     4021 CAAATCGAGA AGATTCATCA AGAAGAGGAA GACGATCTCA TCAGAGCACT AACACTCGAT
     4081 CGTAAAAAGC TACCGAAAAT GTTGCGCTCT GAGACGAAAA CTCGTAGTGT GATGTTCAAA
     4141 GAGAGCCTGC GAATCAGTGC AGTGgtaagt acatttttta aagaacaata tgattctatt
     4201 gaataagtat gatttcaagA ACATGTCAAA CGCGGAAATG CAAGAACGAA TTCGACGATT
     4261 CGATGAGCAA GAAGCGTTGC GCATGAGAGC TGCATTGGAA GATCACGATT TGAAGTCGCA
     4321 GAAGAAGTTG CAAATATTAA AGGAGCGCCA CCAGGAAGCG gtatgtcttt gattaaagga
     4381 aggtcaacta gaataagtaa atatttacag ATCATCGAGC TTGATGAGAT GCAGAACGAG
     4441 AAGCGCAAGC AGTTGCTGGA AAAAGAAAGG AACACGATGA AGGAGCACGA GGCAAAGTAT
     4501 CACGAGATGC GTGAGCTGTG GCAGGAGAAT TTGATTGCAA GGAAAACGgt aggatttggc
     4561 tacttttctg aaaaagtgtt cggagtttgt aaacgtgcag agttttaaaa attttttaaa
     4621 aagaacctta ctcgattacg aggcattttt aaagacagct taaattttaa acattttttt
     4681 ttgtaacttg ctgttgcaat tcccgaaaac atgtgaattt ttaaataatt tcaattgtat
     4741 gaaatgcata atttattttt aatctatttg tttttacagG TGCTCGAGGA GAAGTTTGAG
     4801 GACGAACTCT CAAAGCAGGA AGTGTTCTAC GGAATGTCGT ACACTTCGTC TCAGGCCTCA
     4861 ACGCTGTCTG GCCGTCACAT GCCTGCGGGC AGCGGTGGCA GTGGAGGTAC CGGCGGAAGC
     4921 GGTATGTCCA AGGGAGAGGA GGACAACATG GCCATCATCA AGGAGTTCAT GCGTTTCAAG
     4981 GTCCACATGG AGGGATCAGT CAACGGACAC GAGTTCGAGA TCGAGGGAGA GGGAGAGGGA
     5041 CGTCCATACG AGGGAACCCA AACCGCCAAG CTCAAGgtaa gtttaaacat atatatacta
     5101 actaaccctg attatttaaa ttttcagGTC ACCAAGGGAG GACCACTCCC ATTCGCCTGG
     5161 GACATCCTCT CCCCACAATT CATGTACGGA TCAAAGGCCT ACGTCAAGCA CCCAGCCGAC
     5221 ATCCCAGACT ACCTCAAGCT CTCCTTCCCA GAGGGATTCA AGTGGGAGCG TGTCATGAAC
     5281 TTCGAGGACG GAGGAGTCGT CACCGTCACC CAAGACTCCT CCCTCCAAGA CGGAGAGTTC
     5341 ATCTACAAGg taagtttaaa cagttcggta ctaactaacc atacatattt aaattttcag
     5401 GTCAAGCTCC GTGGAACCAA CTTCCCATCC GACGGACCAG TCATGCAAAA GAAGACCATG
     5461 GGATGGGAGG CCTCCTCCGA GCGTATGTAC CCAGAGGACG GAGCCCTCAA GGGAGAGATC
     5521 AAGCAACGTC TCAAGCTCAA GGACGGAGGA CACTACGACG CCGAGGTCAA GACCACCTAC
     5581 AAGGCCAAGA AGCCAGTCCA ACTCCCAGgt aagtttaaac atgattttac taactaacta
     5641 atctgattta aattttcagG AGCCTACAAC GTCAACATCA AGCTCGACAT CACCTCCCAC
     5701 AACGAGGACT ACACCATCGT CGAGCAATAC GAGCGTGCCG AGGGACGTCA CTCCACCGGA
     5761 GGAATGGACG AGCTCTACAA Ggtaagttta aaATAACTTC GTATAGCATA CATTATACGA
     5821 AGTTATtttc agGGAGAGCA AAAGCTTATC TCCGAGGAGG ACCTCTAAGG ATGATCGACG
     5881 CCaACGTCGT TGAATTTTCA AATTTTAAAT ACTGAATATT TGTTTTTTTT CCTATTATTT
     5941 ATTTATTCTC TTTGTGTTTT TTTTCTTGCT TTCTAAAAAA TTAATTCAAT CCAAATCTAA
     6001 acattttttt ttctctttcc gtctcccaat tcgtattccg ctcctctcat ctgaacacaa
     6061 tgtgcaagtt tatttatctt ctcgctttca tttcattagg acgtgggggg aattggtgga
     6121 agggggaaac acacaaaagg atgatggaaa tgaaataagg acacacaata tgcaacaaca
     6181 ttcaattcag aaatatggag gaaggtttaa aagaaaacat aaaaatatat agaggaggaa
     6241 ggaaactagc tgccctcgat tgtctatctt ccattctcac caagtttcaa caactttatt
     6301 cagtcattct tctctggttc atttcccaac caatcttccc gaataaagcc catctgtcct
     6361 ttcggccaca ttcctcacct acatccgtac tccttatctc ccgttcttat ccagtctttt
     6421 atcgtctctg cgtctcgcac actgtctcgt cggtaatgta aaaaaaaaac aaaaaaaact
     6481 tgaaaacttg cggaaagatt tcctaataaa aggagacgaa tccggtagga aatcgacaag
     6541 tctctgcttc tcgaagacta ggtgagttac atttctttgg ccgaattatt ttgaaatcct
     6601 aaatttgata atttcagagA TGTCTGTAAA ACTTGCGTGT TATGTGACGG CTTCGGTCAC
     6661 TGTCGCCACT CTTATGGTAT GCTTCATGAC CATGTCAACC ATCTACTCGG AGGTTGATGG
     6721 ATTCAGAGAG AAGCTTGATA CCGAGATGAA TGTGTTCAGA gtgagttaaa ttatattttg
     6781 aattttaaat aatttttaat tttctagCAA TCTACCAATG GATTGTGGAA GGACATAGTT
     6841 GTCATCGGAA GATCTAGCAA GCGTGTCCGT TGTCAATATG AAGAGACCAA CGCTACCCCA
     6901 ACTCCACATG CTGATGGATC CCCATCTGCT CCACCAGGTC AACCACCAGC AGTTCCACCA
     6961 GTCTTCAACC AGCCAAAGAC TCCAAATGGA GCCAATGGAA ATGGACCAAC CTGCAACTGC
     7021 AATGCTGATA ACAAGTGCCC AGCTGGACCA TCCGGACCAA AGGGAGTTCC AGGAGTTCCA
     7081 GGACTCGACG GAGTTCCAGG ACTTGACGGT GTTCCAGGAG TTGGAGCTGA TGATATCGCT
     7141 CCACAACGCG AGTCTGTCGG ATGCTTCACT TGCCCACAAG GACCAGTTGG ACCACCAGGA
     7201 GCTCTTGGAA GACCAGGACC ACGTGGACTT CCAGGACCAA GAGGACAAAA TGGAAACCCA
     7261 GGAAGAGATG GACAACCAGG ACATCCAGGA GAGCAAGGAT CATCCGGTCA AATCGGAAAG
     7321 ATCGGAGAGC CAGGACCACC AGGAGAGAAG GGACGCGACG CCGAGCATCC AATCGGAAGA
     7381 CCAGGACCAA AGGGACCAAG AGGAGATCAA GGACCAACAG GACCAGCTGG ACAGAACGGT
     7441 CTTCACGGAC CACCAGGAGA GCCAGGAACC GTTGGACCAG AAGGACCATC TGGAAAGCAA
     7501 GGACGTCAAG GACCAGACGG AACCCAGGGA GAGACTGGAC CAGACGGAAG ACCAGGAAAG
     7561 GATGCCGAGT ACTGCCAGTG CCCAGACAAG TCTCCACCAT CAGAGGCTGT CAACGCCAAC
     7621 CGTGGATACA GAAATATCTA Aattgttggt gttttctaat aaaatatttg agattcagtg
     7681 agactttttt cttggcggca caataaagtt tcctcttttt gttgggtcac tcaacgaaca
     7741 caatacaaat atttgagcgc tcgcattttt ctcaaccttt cgggtttaaa gcacttcaaa
     7801 atggaattga agagagattg tgaaagtaca tcagacagaa tcacattttg atagcattca
     7861 cttcactcag atgcaaactt ttcagtgact ataaaaagtc ataaaataat aacattaaaa
     7921 aagcaaataa attagcgaga gaattttttg acaaaaagaa agaagagtga tagagaagaa
     7981 gggaatgctt gaaaggattt tgcatttatc ttaATCACCG TCTTCGAGAA GACGAACCAT
     8041 GGCGCCAGTT TCAGAATCCA AGTTTCTAAT ATAGTTCATC ACAATGTTGA CGTTGGTCCA
     8101 ACCTCCGGCT TGCATAATCT CTGGGATGGA AACTCCAGCG CGAGCCATGT CACGGGCAGC
     8161 TCCGACACGG GCGGAATGTC CAGACCAAGC CAAGTAACGT TGTCCGGAAT CATCCTTGGC
     8221 TCCGTAGATG AGACGGTGGG TAGCTTCGAA GATTCctgaa aatttatttt cagcttattc
     8281 ttagctaata tgttgtttaa acttacCTTC AAGAGCTCGA GTCGAGAGTT GTGATGTTGC
     8341 ACTCGGGGCA GCAACTCCGT TCTTGCGAAC ACGACAGAAC AGGTAGTTGT TTGGATCATC
     8401 GGCGACTCCG GAAACCGAAA TCCAGCGCTC AACGAGCTTG GTAACTCCAA GGGAGAGCGC
     8461 TTTTTCGACT CCGGCAGTCG AGACCAGCGT TTTTGTACGT CCGATGTGGA TGAGCATTCT
     8521 TCCTCCGTCT GTGCGACTAA TATCCTTGAC GCGAATGCGG GCAATTTCGG CGATACGGAG
     8581 AAGTGTGTTG TAAGCAATTC CGAGGAAGGC GAGGTTTCGG ATGTCCTGGC AACGATCGGA
     8641 ATTTTCCATA AGAGAACGGA CCTGATCGAA GTCGGTTctg aaaatttcgt caagtcttag
     8701 gattgaatac attaatattt aaacttacCT TTCGAAGGCG AGGGCTTGCT TGGCTCTCTC
     8761 TCCAGCATCA ACATTTTCCT TGCGGATACG TCTCATTACG AGAGATACGG CATTAGAATC
     8821 TGATGGGCGT GGAAGTCCAG ATCGGCGATG GAGCATATTG AGCTGTCCGA GATGTTGTTG
     8881 GATCGTCTTC ACCGCCAATC CACGAGCTTG GAGGTAGAGC AAGTAGTCAC GAACGTCTTC
     8941 TGGCTCGGCT GGGAACCACT TGCGGTTGTT AAGCTTGCAC CAGGCAGCCC AAGAACGGCA
     9001 CACTGAGAGA AGCATCTTCC AGGTGTGCTC GGAGAAGGCT TGTCTGTCAC GGAACATATC
     9061 CATGAGGTTC TTGCGAACTT CATCACTTGT CGCGTCAACT GGAAGTGCTG GAAGATTTTG
     9121 ATGAACAGTG AGAAGATTTG ACATattttc gaagtttttt agatgcacta gaacaaagcg
     9181 tgttggcttc ctctgagccc gctttcctta tatacccgca ttctgcagcc ttacagaatg
     9241 ttctagaagg tcctagatgc attcgtttga aaatactccc ggtgggtgca aagagacgca
     9301 gacggaaaat gtatctgggt ctctttattg tgtacactac ttttccatgt accgaatgtg
     9361 agtcgccctc cttttgcaac aagcagctcg aatgttctag aaaaaggtgg aaaatagtat
     9421 aaataccgtt gaaaataaat accgaacaac atttgctcta attgtgaaat tagaaatctt
     9481 caaactataa tcatgtcact ttaccactat ttccgtccag ctcaacgttc cgtttttggt
     9541 gatcATTTTT GCTTTCGTCG TAAATCTACA CACGCGTCTC TTCCGTGCGA GAGTCCAAGC
     9601 CAGCAGCCAA ATTCGTTGAC TGAGTATTCA ACGTTTATAC GTTGTCGGCA ACGAGAAATA
     9661 GGAAAATGCA TCGGGAAATG TTCTTTTTTC GATTTTTTCC AAGGTTTTGA CAAATTTTAC
     9721 CACGAATTTT GCTATGTTTT CAATTAAAAA ATATGTTATT CAACTGTTTC TATGAGGAAA
     9781 ATAAGGCTTT GCATGTAATT TTCTTATTCA GCATAATTTT TAATTAATTT GAATTTTCTG
     9841 TCCTAACGTT TATTTTGTTT TCTTGGTTAT GACTGATCTG AAATTAATTT TTGAATTTTA
     9901 AGGTAATATG TCAGGCGGTG CCGCAAGTTT GTACAAAAAA GCAGGCTCCA TGAAAAAGCC
     9961 TGAACTCACC GCGACGTCTG TCGAGAAGTT TCTGATCGAA AAGTTCGACA GCGTCTCCGA
    10021 CCTGATGCAG CTCTCGGAGG GCGAAGAATC TCGTGCTTTC AGCTTCGATG TAGGAGGGCG
    10081 TGGATATGTC CTGCGGGTAA ATAGCTGCGC CGATGGTTTC TACAAAGATC GTTATGTTTA
    10141 TCGGCACTTT GCATCGGCCG CGCTCCCGAT TCCGGAAGTG CTTGACATTG GGGAATTCAG
    10201 CGAGAGCCTG ACCTATTGCA TCTCCCGCCG TGCACAGGGT GTCACGTTGC AAGACCTGCC
    10261 TGAAACCGAA CTGCCCGCTG TTCTGCAGCC GGTCGCGGAG GCCATGGATG CGATCGCTGC
    10321 GGCCGATCTT AGCCAGACGA GCGGGTTCGG CCCATTCGGA CCGCAAGGAA TCGGTCAATA
    10381 CACTACATGG CGTGATTTCA TATGCGCGAT TGCTGATCCC CATGTGTATC ACTGGCAAAC
    10441 TGTGATGGAC GACACCGTCA GTGCGTCCGT CGCGCAGGCT CTCGATGAGC TGATGCTTTG
    10501 GGCCGAGGAC TGCCCCGAAG TCCGGCACCT CGTGCACGCG GATTTCGGCT CCAACAATGT
    10561 CCTGACGGAC AATGGCCGCA TAACAGCGGT CATTGACTGG AGCGAGGCGA TGTTCGGGGA
    10621 TTCCCAATAC GAGGTCGCCA ACATCTTCTT CTGGAGGCCG TGGTTGGCTT GTATGGAGCA
    10681 GCAGACGCGC TACTTCGAGC GGAGGCATCC GGAGCTTGCA GGATCGCCGC GGCTCCGGGC
    10741 GTATATGCTC CGCATTGGTC TTGACCAACT CTATCAGAGC TTGGTTGACG GCAATTTCGA
    10801 TGATGCAGCT TGGGCGCAGG GTCGATGCGA CGCAATCGTC CGATCCGGAG CCGGGACTGT
    10861 CGGGCGTACA CAAATCGCCC GCAGAAGCGC GGCCGTCTGG ACCGATGGCT GTGTAGAAGT
    10921 ACTCGCCGAT AGTGGAAACC GACGCCCCAG CACTCGTCCG AGGGCAAAGG AATAGACCCA
    10981 GCTTTCTTGT ACAAAGTGGG TCCAATTACT CTTCAACATC CCTACATGCT CTTTCTCCCT
    11041 GTGCTCCCAC CCCCTATTTT TGTTATTATC AAAAAACTTC TCTTAATTTC TTTGTTTTTT
    11101 AGCTTCTTTT AAGTCACCTC TAACAATGAA ATTGTGTAGA TTCAAAAATA GAATTAATTC
    11161 GTAATAAAAA GTCGAAAAAA ATTGTGCTCC CTCCCCCCAT TAATAATAAT TCTATCCCAA
    11221 AATCTACACA ATGTTCTGTG TACACTTCTT ATGTTTTTTA CTTCTGATAA ATTTTTTTGA
    11281 AACATCATAG AAAAAACCGC ACACAAAATA CCTTATCATA TGTTACGTTT CAGTTTATGA
    11341 CCGCAATTTT TAATAACTTC GTATAGCATA CATTATACGA AGTTATtttc agGGTCCTAA
    11401 AGATCCAGCC AAACCTCCGG CCAAGGCACA AGTTGTGGGA TGGCCACCGG TGAGATCATA
    11461 CCGGAAGAAC GTGATGGTTT CCTGCCAAAA ATCAAGCGGT GGCCCGGAGG CGGCGGCGTT
    11521 CGTGAAGACG TGAacgctct atgcttctga ctcatttcta cgttcctttg ctttattcca
    11581 tttgtcattc ccattcagtt tttgtctccc atcccaacca gtgccttacc acattcgaca
    11641 cctgcctcga gtctccattc ttctcatccc cgtggtttta ctatatacaa tccaactttt
    11701 ctactttttt ttgttgatcc gaaatgggta tattgctagt ttatgtgtct agatgggtca
    11761 ttttttaatc aagtgtctta aaattgtatg ccttcccccc cccccccccc aaatcctcac
    11821 ttcccaaaca tttctcttgt ccctacggtt tatttgaaga tggcgccatt ccaatttggt
    11881 tcctctttgt tttctctcac aattaatcaa aaccctagcc ccccccccct gttttgttac
    11941 aaattctctc tccaaaatgc taataattgc gatttttgga tctccactca gtttttgtaa
    12001 atgactgctc tcgtttcttt ttaatgtaaa actaggttgg gagggtttat tttaaggcat
    12061 gacaacctta ataatcttaa ccatacctgt atgttaatta ataattagca aaatcttcca
    12121 actagacatt gttatgtttt ccttccttac aacaactttt tttctcattt cttttcctaa
    12181 tttataaaat ctcctagatt aggagtgttt catagccact ctttttttca tacgttttat
    12241 cccgattcaa ccatcttact gttttgttat aaaacatgtt ataaattttt tttttttttt
    12301 agcgttttaa attttttgaa ataagtaata tggagacaaa ttggaacttt gcagatagaa
    12361 gttgctataa aaatatacag tgctccacat aatgatacgg ccacccccaa attttggtat
    12421 aactcaaaac tgggttgaga tagcaaaaca taatttcttg tgaaaatgtc cgctgtactg
    12481 gctaactttc agataagtat tggaaatata catgaaccgt tcgtaaaaaa agataaacca
    12541 ttttttcata aaaatccata taaaaaaatg cacaaaatga tacggccacc cttggttttt
    12601 gttttctttg caattttttt gctaaacgtt aggtttcatg ttcgtttgtg tttttacagc
    12661 tatgtgtcgt ggaataactt taactgacta cgaaaaaaga cgaattgtgc aaaattatct
    12721 caaggctttt cggatcgtca gatttttcgt gatttgaaac gttcgagaga tatgatcatt
    12781 cgatatgctt caaatcctgc cgcttattgc actaaacagt cttctggtcg cccaccactt
    12841 ctttctggta gagacaagcg aaaaatcgtt cgtctagcat ccaattgaat agtgacttgc
    12901 tcaaaaatta ggcgcgagat gaacctgcca gtgtctgttg agactgcacg acgtgttctt
    12961 tcgaagtctc agtttatcaa aagacgaaaa ttaggaaagg ctcctttcat taccgaaaaa
    13021 cactgccaaa gtcgtattta gtttgctaaa atcagccaga gaactaactg gagacaagtg
    13081 aggattacgg tatgatcatt caagctcatg tattggtctc agatcatctt cagtgacgag
    13141 gaaaagttta actgtgataa accagaaggc taccgtgatt actggtacga tttgagaaaa
    13201 gaaaagatga actaaaacca aaattgggct tgaa  
//
