# Supplementary material for: GCK-4 regulates apical actin organization and lumen formation in the C. elegans intestine
Source: bioRxiv preprint, doi:10.64898/2026.06.05.730387, version 1 (2026-06-08)
Supplement: File S1 - DNA sequence files [file 730387_file03.zip › File S1 - DNA sequence files/GCK-4_mCherry SEC-excised integrated.ape]

LOCUS       GCK_4_mCherry_SE        7674 bp ds-DNA     linear       17-JUN-2017
DEFINITION  .
ACCESSION   
VERSION     
SOURCE      .
  ORGANISM  .
COMMENT     >C04A11.3 unspliced + UTR
COMMENT     
COMMENT     ApEinfo:methylated:1
FEATURES             Location/Qualifiers
     misc_feature    join(69..143,194..439,682..953,1011..1644,1743..2139,
                     2210..2455,2562..3186,3313..3888,3936..4164,4220..4360,
                     4411..4548,4780..4884)
                     /label=gck-4
                     /ApEinfo_fwdcolor=cyan
                     /ApEinfo_revcolor=green
                     /ApEinfo_graphicformat=arrow_data {{0 1 2 0 0 -1} {} 0}
                     width 5 offset 0
     misc_RNA        4882..4884
                     /label=sgRNA2
                     /ApEinfo_fwdcolor=#a41701
                     /ApEinfo_revcolor=green
                     /ApEinfo_graphicformat=arrow_data {{0 1 2 0 0 -1} {} 0}
                     width 5 offset 0
     intron          5827..5832
                     /label=intron
                     /ApEinfo_fwdcolor=#cc66ff
                     /ApEinfo_revcolor=#ff00ff
                     /ApEinfo_graphicformat=arrow_data {{0 1 2 0 0 -1} {} 0}
                     width 5 offset 0
     misc_RNA        4872..4884
                     /label=sgRNA1
                     /ApEinfo_fwdcolor=#a41701
                     /ApEinfo_revcolor=green
                     /ApEinfo_graphicformat=arrow_data {{0 1 2 0 0 -1} {} 0}
                     width 5 offset 0
     primer_bind     4148..4167
                     /label=gck-4 G F
                     /ApEinfo_fwdcolor=#ff7f00
                     /ApEinfo_revcolor=#4ec02b
                     /ApEinfo_graphicformat=arrow_data {{0 1 2 0 0 -1} {} 0}
                     width 5 offset 0
     primer_bind     6680..6702
                     /label=gck-4 G R
                     /ApEinfo_fwdcolor=#ff7f00
                     /ApEinfo_revcolor=#4ec02b
                     /ApEinfo_graphicformat=arrow_data {{0 1 2 0 0 -1} {} 0}
                     width 5 offset 0
     misc_feature    4927..5778
                     /label=mCherry_cai_0.99
                     /ApEinfo_fwdcolor=#ff0000
                     /ApEinfo_revcolor=#ff0000
                     /ApEinfo_graphicformat=arrow_data {{0 1 2 0 0 -1} {} 0}
                     width 5 offset 0
     misc_feature    4924..4926
                     /label=ATG overlap
                     /ApEinfo_fwdcolor=cyan
                     /ApEinfo_revcolor=green
                     /ApEinfo_graphicformat=arrow_data {{0 1 2 0 0 -1} {} 0}
                     width 5 offset 0
     misc_feature    5971..5973
                     /label=gck-4(1)
                     /ApEinfo_label=gck-4
                     /ApEinfo_fwdcolor=cyan
                     /ApEinfo_revcolor=green
                     /ApEinfo_graphicformat=arrow_data {{0 1 2 0 0 -1} {} 0}
                     width 5 offset 0
     misc_RNA        5971..5990
                     /label=sgRNA2(1)
                     /ApEinfo_label=sgRNA2
                     /ApEinfo_fwdcolor=#a41701
                     /ApEinfo_revcolor=green
                     /ApEinfo_graphicformat=arrow_data {{0 1 2 0 0 -1} {} 0}
                     width 5 offset 0
     misc_RNA        5971..5980
                     /label=sgRNA1(1)
                     /ApEinfo_label=sgRNA1
                     /ApEinfo_fwdcolor=#a41701
                     /ApEinfo_revcolor=green
                     /ApEinfo_graphicformat=arrow_data {{0 1 2 0 0 -1} {} 0}
                     width 5 offset 0
     intron          5782..5792
                     /label=intron(1)
                     /ApEinfo_label=intron
                     /ApEinfo_fwdcolor=#cc66ff
                     /ApEinfo_revcolor=#ff00ff
                     /ApEinfo_graphicformat=arrow_data {{0 1 2 0 0 -1} {} 0}
                     width 5 offset 0
     intron          5077..5127
                     /label=GFP_intr-1
                     /ApEinfo_fwdcolor=#f8d3a9
                     /ApEinfo_revcolor=#f8d3a9
                     /ApEinfo_graphicformat=arrow_data {{0 1 2 0 0 -1} {} 0}
                     width 5 offset 0
     primer_bind     5696..5715
                     /label=mCherry seq F
                     /ApEinfo_fwdcolor=#ff00ff
                     /ApEinfo_revcolor=#ff00ff
                     /ApEinfo_graphicformat=arrow_data {{0 1 2 0 0 -1} {} 0}
                     width 5 offset 0
     misc_feature    5793..5826
                     /label=loxP
                     /ApEinfo_fwdcolor=#ff8000
                     /ApEinfo_revcolor=#ff8000
                     /ApEinfo_graphicformat=arrow_data {{0 1 2 0 0 -1} {} 0}
                     width 5 offset 0
     misc_feature    5779..5781
                     /label=AAG overlap
                     /ApEinfo_fwdcolor=cyan
                     /ApEinfo_revcolor=green
                     /ApEinfo_graphicformat=arrow_data {{0 1 2 0 0 -1} {} 0}
                     width 5 offset 0
     misc_feature    4888..4923
                     /label=C-tag Linker
                     /ApEinfo_fwdcolor=#a0a295
                     /ApEinfo_revcolor=#a0a295
                     /ApEinfo_graphicformat=arrow_data {{0 1 2 0 0 -1} {} 0}
                     width 5 offset 0
     misc_feature    complement(4885..4887)
                     /label=Sap Trap gg Overlap
                     /ApEinfo_fwdcolor=cyan
                     /ApEinfo_revcolor=cyan
                     /ApEinfo_graphicformat=arrow_data {{0 1 2 0 0 -1} {} 0}
                     width 5 offset 0
     misc_feature    5833..5835
                     /label=GGT overlap
                     /ApEinfo_fwdcolor=cyan
                     /ApEinfo_revcolor=green
                     /ApEinfo_graphicformat=arrow_data {{0 1 2 0 0 -1} {} 0}
                     width 5 offset 0
     primer_bind     4962..4981
                     /label=mCherry seq R 
                     /ApEinfo_fwdcolor=#ff00ff
                     /ApEinfo_revcolor=#ff00ff
                     /ApEinfo_graphicformat=arrow_data {{0 1 2 0 0 -1} {} 0}
                     width 5 offset 0
     intron          5609..5659
                     /label=GFP-intr-3
                     /ApEinfo_fwdcolor=#f8d3a9
                     /ApEinfo_revcolor=#f8d3a9
                     /ApEinfo_graphicformat=arrow_data {{0 1 2 0 0 -1} {} 0}
                     width 5 offset 0
     intron          5350..5400
                     /label=GFP_intr-2
                     /ApEinfo_fwdcolor=#f8d3a9
                     /ApEinfo_revcolor=#f8d3a9
                     /ApEinfo_graphicformat=arrow_data {{0 1 2 0 0 -1} {} 0}
                     width 5 offset 0
     misc_feature    5968..5970
                     /label=ACG overlap
                     /ApEinfo_fwdcolor=cyan
                     /ApEinfo_revcolor=green
                     /ApEinfo_graphicformat=arrow_data {{0 1 2 0 0 -1} {} 0}
                     width 5 offset 0
     misc_feature    5836..5967
                     /label=AID 71-114
                     /ApEinfo_fwdcolor=#00ffcc
                     /ApEinfo_revcolor=green
                     /ApEinfo_graphicformat=arrow_data {{0 1 2 0 0 -1} {} 0}
                     width 5 offset 0
ORIGIN
        1 agaggtcgcg ttgtataaaa ggaggtgtga ctgcattcgc cgtcgcttca cctttctttt
       61 tagccaccAT GGCGTTTTTG AATAAAGTCA AAAACTTGTT TCGTGCCAAT CAAGCGGAGA
      121 AGAAGTTACC TAGTTACATT TATgtgagtt cacaagtttt tttcaaatga aaaccaagat
      181 tccaataatt cagGACAATG TGAACCCACG CGATCACTGG AACATTATTG GAGAGCTTGG
      241 CGATGGAGCA TTTGGAAAAG TTGAAAAAGC AGTGTCACGG ACGGATCCCA AACTTTTTGC
      301 CGCATCAAAG TCTATTGAAA TTCAAGAAGG CGAAGAACTG GAAGATTTCC TTGTTGAAAT
      361 CGAAATTCTC AGCGAATGCA AGGGTCATCC TGTTATGTTA GGACTCTATT CTACTTATTT
      421 TTTTGAAAAT AAACTGACGg tgagtttctg aataaggttt tggtccaaac atgtgtaaag
      481 ttttaagttt gaaattagaa tgaaagagca tttccttgtg tagtactatt ttcatatccc
      541 atttagtgta ctctcatcga ttcttagaat ttttgcgcgc tggaactttt ccagaaaata
      601 taaagcaact aatattaata tcacaaaata gtgagggtta tactgattat ccctaacctt
      661 ttaattgttc atcgtttcca gATGCTTCTC GAGTTTTGTG GAGGTGGTGC TGTTGACAAC
      721 ATCATTGTCG AGCTGGGACA TGTACTCAAG GAAGATCAAA TCCGATACAT CGGATACTAC
      781 GTGTGTGATG CACTCAAGTG GCTACACTCC CAGAATGTGA TTCACCGTGA TCTGAAAGCT
      841 GGCAACATTT TGCTCACCCA AGACGGTCAG GTTCGACTTG CCGATTTTGG AGTTTCGGCG
      901 AAGTTGAAGA GTGAACGTGA AAAGAGAGAC ACATTTATTG GCACACCGTA TTGgtaagta
      961 acatgtatat taaaatcacg gtttaaaact gaaaaaatta ttctttccag GATGGCTCCG
     1021 GAAGTTATGG CTTGCGAGAC TTTCAAGGAT CAGCCATACG ATTGTATTTC GGATATCTGG
     1081 TCTTTTGGAA TCACACTCAT TGAAATGGCC CAAGGAGAGC CCCCGCATTC AGACGTTTCT
     1141 GTTATGAGAG TTATTATCAA AGTGCAGAAA TCAGAGCCGC CAACGCTTCT CCAACCATCT
     1201 CACTGGACCC GGTCCTTCAG TGACATTCTC ACACGATGCC TTGTCAAGGA TCCCAGAAAT
     1261 CGTCCACCGG CAGCTGAAAT CTTCAAACAT CAGTGGTTCC AAAATGCTCC ATCAAAACGA
     1321 AAAATGATTA TGGATCTACT CGCCGAAATG TACGCAGATG TTCAAGAAGA AGTTGTCATT
     1381 GATGGTGATG AGGAATCAGT GGCAGGATCC GATGAGATTT CTCAACGTCG TGGTGATAGC
     1441 TGGAGTTCGG CTTCTGATAG CCCTCGACCG GCTACTAGTG ATGGGTTCAA AGTTCCCATT
     1501 GTATCGGTAC CCATCATTGA GACACCTCCA CCAGATACTC CTCACAAAAA GAGAGCTGCT
     1561 CCGCCACCAC CACAAGAAGT CAATGCTCAT CGGCAGTCGC CAGTAGTGAA TGGGAAACCA
     1621 GCAGAGAATT CGAGTTTTGC AGAGgtttgt cgttatacat ttgtagattg tgttactagc
     1681 acagagaaac tgaattcatg ctctggcatg taatttccta caataatctt taaaactttc
     1741 agTTCTCCTT CTCTAACAGC AACACATCAT CAGAAGGAAC TGCCGAGTTC TCCACACCAT
     1801 CTACCAACAA GAGTAGTGCG CAACTCTCCA CGCCAGCAGT TCTTAGCCTC AATACCAGCG
     1861 GCAGTCCTTC ATCTGCCAAC GAGTTTGTCA GTCCACGCAG AGAAGCGCTC AGTATTCTCG
     1921 ATGAGCTTAC CACCACATTG GACGACGAGC AAGGATCAAC ATTTTTCAAC TCACCACGTT
     1981 CAAGTGCGTC GCCCCGTCAA TCTCCACGTC GATCACCACA CGAATCTCCG CGCCATTCTC
     2041 CACGCAATTC CCCACAAAAG GAGCAATTGT TTGAGCATTC GATTCGTGAC ACGATAATGG
     2101 CTAGCCGTAG CAGACCATCG CTAAGTCCAC AGTTGAGACg taagaatttg aataggactt
     2161 tgattattaa ttgcataaca aaacaactct accaactaaa ctatttcagA ACTCTCACCT
     2221 TCGGAGTCAG CATCTTCTTT CGACGAAAGT GTTAATTTAT CCTTCCACAA GTTGGAGCCC
     2281 GCGGAGCATG CTGGATACGT GATGGCACAT CAGCAAATGG AAAAGACTAC AGCTCAGTTG
     2341 AACGAACGTG CAAATGCTGT GAGCAATATT AGAACTCAAA TGGAAGAGAA AATTGCTGAC
     2401 AGCTCTAATT CGAAGCAACG ACCAATCAGT CAACCAATCA CGGAAATTCC AGAAGgtttg
     2461 tattgaaata tgtataagca aaaaaacata ctgcactcat gtttaattat tatcgtttcg
     2521 agacccatac cccttcaaat ctcaatttta aatcatttca gGAATTGTTG CCCAGAAAAA
     2581 AGTCAGCAGA GAGGAAGCGG AGGCGGTTCA ACACTCAAAT GCACTCTTTA AGAAACCATC
     2641 TCAAGATATG TCAGCCAGTT TGACAGTACG GGACATGGCT CAACAAAAGA CGGAACTTAG
     2701 AGTGTCATCA GCCTCAACTC CAACAAAAAC TAGAGCTTCT CCTCCAAAAC GCGCCGAATC
     2761 AAATCAATCT GTGAGGACGA GTGGTTCATC AAACTCTGTT GTTCAACACT CTGCATCATC
     2821 ATCGACAGAT TATGTCCCAA CATCAGTGTC CGCCGTGCCA GAATACTTTG ATGGACCAAG
     2881 ACGCAATGGC GAGCAGAAAG TCCCACCACC CGAGCCGCCA GTAGACTATG AAGGAAATGC
     2941 TAAAGAGAAT GCAGCTCCTT CGCCTGTGCC AGTTCCTAAA ATCTCCCAAA AACCTGTACC
     3001 AACTCCGTCA ACATCTACAG ATGTTCAGAA GACAAACTCA AACGTTGCTC CGAGACCGCT
     3061 TGGCGGGAGA AAAGATGGAA ATCGGCAGAC AATTACTAAA AAGACTAGGA CGTATATGAT
     3121 TGATGGTGTT CAAGTCACAT CTACCACAGT TCATGTGTTG GGTGTTAAGG ATGATAAAGT
     3181 ACAAAGgtat accttctatt aaattttact taaatgctga aaatttaatg tgtgagcaaa
     3241 atgcgaaaat gacaattcaa ttttaaaaaa gttgaaaacc aaatcccgcc actaacgttc
     3301 tgatagtttc agAAAGCAAC AACTCCACGA TCTGAGACGC CTTCAACGTG ACGAAGCCCG
     3361 TCAAAAGCAA GAACTCCAGG CCGAGGGAAT CAAGCTTGTC GAAGAGCAAG CCAGAAAGTT
     3421 CACATCGGAG CAAACAAACT TGACACGAAC ATCGGAACTA GAGATGGATG CTATGGAACG
     3481 CCGTCAACGA AAAGAGATTG AAGACACTGA AGGTGCCCAG GAGCATGAAC TACGAAATGC
     3541 GCAAAAGCGT CTCCGAATCG AACAGGAGAA GGATATGCGA GCGTTCAAAG AGCGTCTGAA
     3601 GCAAGAAATG AAGATATTTA AGCAAGAGTT GACGATGCTC TCAAAGGTTC AGAGAAAAGA
     3661 TGCGTTGAAG CAACGGAAGG AGCAAATTGA GATTGAGCAT CAACTCAAGG AGAAGGACTT
     3721 TTTGATGCAA CTTCAACAGA ATGCGGAGGC AATGCTTCAA CGAATGGCTG AAAAGCATAA
     3781 GGAAAGAATG GCATCTATTG AAAAGCAGTT CCTGATGCAG AAGCACAATT TGCTCCGAGC
     3841 AAAAGAAAAT AACATTTGGG AGTTGGAAGA TAAGCAAATG AGAGAGAAgt gggtttttct
     3901 gtaaattagt ttttcattaa gctttaaatt ttcagATTTG TACTTCATCG AAAACTATTC
     3961 AAGGATGAAT ACTACCTTCT CCGCACACAA ATGCTTGCTA GACACCAACG TGAAATGGCT
     4021 CAAATCGAGA AGATTCATCA AGAAGAGGAA GACGATCTCA TCAGAGCACT AACACTCGAT
     4081 CGTAAAAAGC TACCGAAAAT GTTGCGCTCT GAGACGAAAA CTCGTAGTGT GATGTTCAAA
     4141 GAGAGCCTGC GAATCAGTGC AGTGgtaagt acatttttta aagaacaata tgattctatt
     4201 gaataagtat gatttcaagA ACATGTCAAA CGCGGAAATG CAAGAACGAA TTCGACGATT
     4261 CGATGAGCAA GAAGCGTTGC GCATGAGAGC TGCATTGGAA GATCACGATT TGAAGTCGCA
     4321 GAAGAAGTTG CAAATATTAA AGGAGCGCCA CCAGGAAGCG gtatgtcttt gattaaagga
     4381 aggtcaacta gaataagtaa atatttacag ATCATCGAGC TTGATGAGAT GCAGAACGAG
     4441 AAGCGCAAGC AGTTGCTGGA AAAAGAAAGG AACACGATGA AGGAGCACGA GGCAAAGTAT
     4501 CACGAGATGC GTGAGCTGTG GCAGGAGAAT TTGATTGCAA GGAAAACGgt aggatttggc
     4561 tacttttctg aaaaagtgtt cggagtttgt aaacgtgcag agttttaaaa attttttaaa
     4621 aagaacctta ctcgattacg aggcattttt aaagacagct taaattttaa acattttttt
     4681 ttgtaacttg ctgttgcaat tcccgaaaac atgtgaattt ttaaataatt tcaattgtat
     4741 gaaatgcata atttattttt aatctatttg tttttacagG TGCTCGAGGA GAAGTTTGAG
     4801 GACGAACTCT CAAAGCAGGA AGTGTTCTAC GGAATGTCGT ACACTTCGTC TCAGGCCTCA
     4861 ACGCTGTCTG GCCGTCACAT GCCTGCGGGC AGCGGTGGCA GTGGAGGTAC CGGCGGAAGC
     4921 GGTATGTCCA AGGGAGAGGA GGACAACATG GCCATCATCA AGGAGTTCAT GCGTTTCAAG
     4981 GTCCACATGG AGGGATCAGT CAACGGACAC GAGTTCGAGA TCGAGGGAGA GGGAGAGGGA
     5041 CGTCCATACG AGGGAACCCA AACCGCCAAG CTCAAGgtaa gtttaaacat atatatacta
     5101 actaaccctg attatttaaa ttttcagGTC ACCAAGGGAG GACCACTCCC ATTCGCCTGG
     5161 GACATCCTCT CCCCACAATT CATGTACGGA TCAAAGGCCT ACGTCAAGCA CCCAGCCGAC
     5221 ATCCCAGACT ACCTCAAGCT CTCCTTCCCA GAGGGATTCA AGTGGGAGCG TGTCATGAAC
     5281 TTCGAGGACG GAGGAGTCGT CACCGTCACC CAAGACTCCT CCCTCCAAGA CGGAGAGTTC
     5341 ATCTACAAGg taagtttaaa cagttcggta ctaactaacc atacatattt aaattttcag
     5401 GTCAAGCTCC GTGGAACCAA CTTCCCATCC GACGGACCAG TCATGCAAAA GAAGACCATG
     5461 GGATGGGAGG CCTCCTCCGA GCGTATGTAC CCAGAGGACG GAGCCCTCAA GGGAGAGATC
     5521 AAGCAACGTC TCAAGCTCAA GGACGGAGGA CACTACGACG CCGAGGTCAA GACCACCTAC
     5581 AAGGCCAAGA AGCCAGTCCA ACTCCCAGgt aagtttaaac atgattttac taactaacta
     5641 atctgattta aattttcagG AGCCTACAAC GTCAACATCA AGCTCGACAT CACCTCCCAC
     5701 AACGAGGACT ACACCATCGT CGAGCAATAC GAGCGTGCCG AGGGACGTCA CTCCACCGGA
     5761 GGAATGGACG AGCTCTACAA Ggtaagttta aaATAACTTC GTATAGCATA CATTATACGA
     5821 AGTTATtttc agGGTCCTAA AGATCCAGCC AAACCTCCGG CCAAGGCACA AGTTGTGGGA
     5881 TGGCCACCGG TGAGATCATA CCGGAAGAAC GTGATGGTTT CCTGCCAAAA ATCAAGCGGT
     5941 GGCCCGGAGG CGGCGGCGTT CGTGAAGACG TGAacgctct atgcttctga ctcatttcta
     6001 cgttcctttg ctttattcca tttgtcattc ccattcagtt tttgtctccc atcccaacca
     6061 gtgccttacc acattcgaca cctgcctcga gtctccattc ttctcatccc cgtggtttta
     6121 ctatatacaa tccaactttt ctactttttt ttgttgatcc gaaatgggta tattgctagt
     6181 ttatgtgtct agatgggtca ttttttaatc aagtgtctta aaattgtatg ccttcccccc
     6241 cccccccccc aaatcctcac ttcccaaaca tttctcttgt ccctacggtt tatttgaaga
     6301 tggcgccatt ccaatttggt tcctctttgt tttctctcac aattaatcaa aaccctagcc
     6361 ccccccccct gttttgttac aaattctctc tccaaaatgc taataattgc gatttttgga
     6421 tctccactca gtttttgtaa atgactgctc tcgtttcttt ttaatgtaaa actaggttgg
     6481 gagggtttat tttaaggcat gacaacctta ataatcttaa ccatacctgt atgttaatta
     6541 ataattagca aaatcttcca actagacatt gttatgtttt ccttccttac aacaactttt
     6601 tttctcattt cttttcctaa tttataaaat ctcctagatt aggagtgttt catagccact
     6661 ctttttttca tacgttttat cccgattcaa ccatcttact gttttgttat aaaacatgtt
     6721 ataaattttt tttttttttt agcgttttaa attttttgaa ataagtaata tggagacaaa
     6781 ttggaacttt gcagatagaa gttgctataa aaatatacag tgctccacat aatgatacgg
     6841 ccacccccaa attttggtat aactcaaaac tgggttgaga tagcaaaaca taatttcttg
     6901 tgaaaatgtc cgctgtactg gctaactttc agataagtat tggaaatata catgaaccgt
     6961 tcgtaaaaaa agataaacca ttttttcata aaaatccata taaaaaaatg cacaaaatga
     7021 tacggccacc cttggttttt gttttctttg caattttttt gctaaacgtt aggtttcatg
     7081 ttcgtttgtg tttttacagc tatgtgtcgt ggaataactt taactgacta cgaaaaaaga
     7141 cgaattgtgc aaaattatct caaggctttt cggatcgtca gatttttcgt gatttgaaac
     7201 gttcgagaga tatgatcatt cgatatgctt caaatcctgc cgcttattgc actaaacagt
     7261 cttctggtcg cccaccactt ctttctggta gagacaagcg aaaaatcgtt cgtctagcat
     7321 ccaattgaat agtgacttgc tcaaaaatta ggcgcgagat gaacctgcca gtgtctgttg
     7381 agactgcacg acgtgttctt tcgaagtctc agtttatcaa aagacgaaaa ttaggaaagg
     7441 ctcctttcat taccgaaaaa cactgccaaa gtcgtattta gtttgctaaa atcagccaga
     7501 gaactaactg gagacaagtg aggattacgg tatgatcatt caagctcatg tattggtctc
     7561 agatcatctt cagtgacgag gaaaagttta actgtgataa accagaaggc taccgtgatt
     7621 actggtacga tttgagaaaa gaaaagatga actaaaacca aaattgggct tgaa
//
